# Supplementary material for: Identification of circadian rhythms in Nannochloropsis species using bioluminescence reporter lines
Source: bioRxiv preprint, doi:10.1101/550954, version 1 (2019-02-14)
Supplement: Dataset 1 [file 550954_file03.txt]

NAME		pNOC-FLuc
LOCUS       Exported                9944 bp ds-DNA     circular SYN 05-AUG-2018
DEFINITION  synthetic circular DNA
ACCESSION   .
VERSION     .
KEYWORDS    .
SOURCE      synthetic DNA construct
  ORGANISM  synthetic DNA construct
REFERENCE   1  (bases 1 to 9944)
  AUTHORS   .
  TITLE     Direct Submission
  JOURNAL   Exported Aug 5, 2018 from SnapGene Viewer 4.1.4
            http://www.snapgene.com
FEATURES             Location/Qualifiers
     source          1..9944
                     /organism="synthetic DNA construct"
                     /mol_type="other DNA"
     promoter        11..774
                     /label=LDSP promoter
     CDS             801..1826
                     /codon_start=1
                     /gene="aph(4)-Ia"
                     /product="aminoglycoside phosphotransferase from E. coli"
                     /label=HygR
                     /note="confers resistance to hygromycin"
                     /translation="MKKPELTATSVEKFLIEKFDSVSDLMQLSEGEESRAFSFDVGGRG
                     YVLRVNSCADGFYKDRYVYRHFASAALPIPEVLDIGEFSESLTYCISRRAQGVTLQDLP
                     ETELPAVLQPVAEAMDAIAAADLSQTSGFGPFGPQGIGQYTTWRDFICAIADPHVYHWQ
                     TVMDDTVSASVAQALDELMLWAEDCPEVRHLVHADFGSNNVLTDNGRITAVIDWSEAMF
                     GDSQYEVANIFFWRPWLACMEQQTRYFERRHPELAGSPRLRAYMLRIGLDQLYQSLVDG
                     NFDDAAWAQGRCDAIVRSGAGTVGRTQIARRSAAVWTDGCVEVLADSGNRRPSTRPRAK
                     E"
     misc_feature    1827..2055
                     /label=35S terminator
     protein_bind    2064..2188
                     /gene="mutant version of attR"
                     /label=attR1
                     /bound_moiety="LR Clonase(TM)"
                     /note="recombination site for the Gateway(R) LR reaction"
     promoter        2213..2243
                     /label=lac UV5 promoter
                     /note="E. coli lac promoter with an ""up"" mutation"
     CDS             2297..2956
                     /codon_start=1
                     /gene="cat"
                     /product="chloramphenicol acetyltransferase"
                     /label=CmR
                     /note="confers resistance to chloramphenicol"
                     /translation="MEKKITGYTTVDISQWHRKEHFEAFQSVAQCTYNQTVQLDITAFL
                     KTVKKNKHKFYPAFIHILARLMNAHPEFRMAMKDGELVIWDSVHPCYTVFHEQTETFSS
                     LWSEYHDDFRQFLHIYSQDVACYGENLAYFPKGFIENMFFVSANPWVSFTSFDLNVANM
                     DNFFAPVFTMGKYYTQGDKVLMPLAIQVHHAVCDGFHVGRMLNELQQYCDEWQGGA"
     CDS             3298..3603
                     /codon_start=1
                     /gene="ccdB"
                     /product="CcdB, a bacterial toxin that poisons DNA gyrase"
                     /label=ccdB
                     /note="Plasmids containing the ccdB gene cannot be 
                     propagated in standard E. coli strains."
                     /translation="MQFKVYTYKRESRYRLFVDVQSDIIDTPGRRMVIPLASARLLSDK
                     VSRELYPVVHIGDESWRMMTTDMASVPVSVIGEEVADLSHRENDIKNAINLMFWGI"
     protein_bind    complement(3644..3768)
                     /gene="mutant version of attR"
                     /label=attR2
                     /bound_moiety="LR Clonase(TM)"
                     /note="recombination site for the Gateway(R) LR reaction"
     CDS             3788..5455
                     /codon_start=1
                     /label=Fluc
                     /translation="MGGSGEDAKNIKKGPAPFYPLEDGTAGEQLHKAMKRYALVPGTIA
                     FTDAHIEVDITYAEYFEMSVRLAEAMKRYGLNTNHRIVVCSENSLQFFMPVLGALFIGV
                     AVAPANDIYNERELLNSMGISQPTVVFVSKKGLQKILNVQKKLPIIQKIIIMDSKTDYQ
                     GFQSMYTFVTSHLPPGFNEYDFVPESFDRDKTIALIMNSSGSTGLPKGVALPHRTACVR
                     FSHARDPIFGNQIIPDTAILSVVPFHHGFGMFTTLGYLICGFRVVLMYRFEEELFLRSL
                     QDYKIQSALLVPTLFSFFAKSTLIDKYDLSNLHEIASGGAPLSKEVGEAVAKRFHLPGI
                     RQGYGLTETTSAILITPEGDDKPGAVGKVVPFFEAKVVDLDTGKTLGVNQRGELCVRGP
                     MIMSGYVNNPEATNALIDKDGWLHSGDIAYWDEDEHFFIVDRLKSLIKYKGYQVAPAEL
                     ESILLQHPNIFDAGVAGLPDDDAGELPAAVVVLEHGKTMTEKEIVDYVASQVTTAKKLR
                     GGVVFVDEVPKGLTGKLDARKIREILIKAKKGGKIAVSS"
     CDS             5456..5482
                     /codon_start=1
                     /product="HA (human influenza hemagglutinin) epitope tag"
                     /label=HA
                     /translation="YPYDVPDYA"
     terminator      5492..7158
                     /label=LDSP terminator
     rep_origin      complement(7617..8205)
                     /direction=LEFT
                     /label=ori
                     /note="high-copy-number ColE1/pMB1/pBR322/pUC origin of 
                     replication"
     CDS             complement(8376..9236)
                     /codon_start=1
                     /gene="bla"
                     /product="beta-lactamase"
                     /label=AmpR
                     /note="confers resistance to ampicillin, carbenicillin, and
                     related antibiotics"
                     /translation="MSIQHFRVALIPFFAAFCLPVFAHPETLVKVKDAEDQLGARVGYI
                     ELDLNSGKILESFRPEERFPMMSTFKVLLCGAVLSRIDAGQEQLGRRIHYSQNDLVEYS
                     PVTEKHLTDGMTVRELCSAAITMSDNTAANLLLTTIGGPKELTAFLHNMGDHVTRLDRW
                     EPELNEAIPNDERDTTMPVAMATTLRKLLTGELLTLASRQQLIDWMEADKVAGPLLRSA
                     LPAGWFIADKSGAGERGSRGIIAALGPDGKPSRIVVIYTTGSQATMDERNRQIAEIGAS
                     LIKHW"
     promoter        complement(9237..9341)
                     /gene="bla"
                     /label=AmpR promoter
     rep_origin      complement(9419..9874)
                     /direction=LEFT
                     /label=f1 ori
                     /note="f1 bacteriophage origin of replication; arrow 
                     indicates direction of (+) strand synthesis"
ORIGIN
        1 gtaggtctct aagatggagt ggatggagga ggaggcgagc gtagcagcaa gcgtgagtta
       61 tacagccagg cacatgtcgc aatccttcgg tctcgggctt aaaatccacg cactaatcac
      121 gctgggccat gcaaagagca atgccgaggc ccaccacaca aaacgctgtg tcgcgcgttg
      181 cggcctgaag cttcatactt cttagtcgcc gccaaaaggg ctcgagagac gagacccgtt
      241 ggcatgaccg atgttgttcg acgcggtttg cttcgtcaca gtcgacgtga ttcaggaatc
      301 tggagcctgc agatcatttt tttcagcctg atatcgttct tttccactga gaaccatcag
      361 accacctttt cttccattgt gtgaaggagt aggagttgcc gtgctgcttt gtgggagaca
      421 tctgcgatgg tgaccagcct cccgtcgtct ggtcgacgtg acgagcctct tcactgttct
      481 tcgacggaga gacgcaagcg agacggctct agaccttttg gacacgcatt ctgtgtgtga
      541 actagtggac agtgatacca cgtctgaaag ctcaccactg cccatggtgc agctacttgt
      601 cacaaagttt tgactccgtc ggtatcacca ttcgcgctcg tgtgcctggt tgttccgcca
      661 cgccggcctg ccccggggcg gggcaatatt ctaaaatctc acgcaaaaca ccgcacttac
      721 ccctcacaca tattcgtgat agaccaccac caatctcagc ccgcatcaac acagtcgagg
      781 gccccggggg gcaataagat atgaaaaagc ctgaactcac cgcgacgtct gtcgagaagt
      841 ttctgatcga aaagttcgac agcgtctccg acctgatgca gctctcggag ggcgaagaat
      901 ctcgtgcttt cagcttcgat gtaggagggc gtggatatgt cctgcgggta aatagctgcg
      961 ccgatggttt ctacaaagat cgttatgttt atcggcactt tgcatcggcc gcgctcccga
     1021 ttccggaagt gcttgacatt ggggaattca gcgagagcct gacctattgc atctcccgcc
     1081 gtgcacaggg tgtcacgttg caagacctgc ctgaaaccga actgcccgct gttctgcagc
     1141 cggtcgcgga ggccatggat gcgatcgctg cggccgatct tagccagacg agcgggttcg
     1201 gcccattcgg accgcaagga atcggtcaat acactacatg gcgtgatttc atatgcgcga
     1261 ttgctgatcc ccatgtgtat cactggcaaa ctgtgatgga cgacaccgtc agtgcgtccg
     1321 tcgcgcaggc tctcgatgag ctgatgcttt gggccgagga ctgccccgaa gtccggcacc
     1381 tcgtgcacgc ggatttcggc tccaacaatg tcctgacgga caatggccgc ataacagcgg
     1441 tcattgactg gagcgaggcg atgttcgggg attcccaata cgaggtcgcc aacatcttct
     1501 tctggaggcc gtggttggct tgtatggagc agcagacgcg ctacttcgag cggaggcatc
     1561 cggagcttgc aggatcgccg cggctccggg cgtatatgct ccgcattggt cttgaccaac
     1621 tctatcagag cttggttgac ggcaatttcg atgatgcagc ttgggcgcag ggtcgatgcg
     1681 acgcaatcgt ccgatccgga gccgggactg tcgggcgtac acaaatcgcc cgcagaagcg
     1741 cggccgtctg gaccgatggc tgtgtagaag tactcgccga tagtggaaac cgacgcccca
     1801 gcactcgtcc gagggcaaag gaatagagta gatgccgacc ggagtccgca aaaatcacca
     1861 gtctctctct acaaatctat ctctctctat ttttctccag aataatgtgt gagtagttcc
     1921 cagataaggg aattagggtt cttatagggt ttcgctcatg tgttgagcat ataagaaacc
     1981 cttagtatgt atttgtattt gtaaaatact tctatcaata aaatttctaa ttcctaaaac
     2041 caaaatccag tgacccgata tcaacaagtt tgtacaaaaa agctgaacga gaaacgtaaa
     2101 atgatataaa tatcaatata ttaaattaga ttttgcataa aaaacagact acataatact
     2161 gtaaaacaca acatatccag tcactatggc ggccgcatta ggcaccccag gctttacact
     2221 ttatgcttcc ggctcgtata atgtgtggat tttgagttag gatccgtcga gattttcagg
     2281 agctaaggaa gctaaaatgg agaaaaaaat cactggatat accaccgttg atatatccca
     2341 atggcatcgt aaagaacatt ttgaggcatt tcagtcagtt gctcaatgta cctataacca
     2401 gaccgttcag ctggatatta cggccttttt aaagaccgta aagaaaaata agcacaagtt
     2461 ttatccggcc tttattcaca ttcttgcccg cctgatgaat gctcatccgg aattccgtat
     2521 ggcaatgaaa gacggtgagc tggtgatatg ggatagtgtt cacccttgtt acaccgtttt
     2581 ccatgagcaa actgaaacgt tttcatcgct ctggagtgaa taccacgacg atttccggca
     2641 gtttctacac atatattcgc aagatgtggc gtgttacggt gaaaacctgg cctatttccc
     2701 taaagggttt attgagaata tgtttttcgt ctcagccaat ccctgggtga gtttcaccag
     2761 ttttgattta aacgtggcca atatggacaa cttcttcgcc cccgttttca ccatgggcaa
     2821 atattatacg caaggcgaca aggtgctgat gccgctggcg attcaggttc atcatgccgt
     2881 ttgtgatggc ttccatgtcg gcagaatgct taatgaatta caacagtact gcgatgagtg
     2941 gcagggcggg gcgtaaagat ctggatccgg cttactaaaa gccagataac agtatgcgta
     3001 tttgcgcgct gatttttgcg gtataagaat atatactgat atgtataccc gaagtatgtc
     3061 aaaaagaggt atgctatgaa gcagcgtatt acagtgacag ttgacagcga cagctatcag
     3121 ttgctcaagg catatatgat gtcaatatct ccggtctggt aagcacaacc atgcagaatg
     3181 aagcccgtcg tctgcgtgcc gaacgctgga aagcggaaaa tcaggaaggg atggctgagg
     3241 tcgcccggtt tattgaaatg aacggctctt ttgctgacga gaacaggggc tggtgaaatg
     3301 cagtttaagg tttacaccta taaaagagag agccgttatc gtctgtttgt ggatgtacag
     3361 agtgatatta ttgacacgcc cgggcgacgg atggtgatcc ccctggccag tgcacgtctg
     3421 ctgtcagata aagtctcccg tgaactttac ccggtggtgc atatcgggga tgaaagctgg
     3481 cgcatgatga ccaccgatat ggccagtgtg ccggtctccg ttatcgggga agaagtggct
     3541 gatctcagcc accgcgaaaa tgacatcaaa aacgccatta acctgatgtt ctggggaata
     3601 taaatgtcag gctcccttat acacagccag tctgcaggtc gaccatagtg actggatatg
     3661 ttgtgtttta cagtattatg tagtctgttt tttatgcaaa atctaattta atatattgat
     3721 atttatatca ttttacgttt ctcgttcagc tttcttgtac aaagtggttg atagcttggc
     3781 gcgcctcatg ggcgggtccg gcgaggacgc aaagaatatc aagaaaggcc ctgcaccgtt
     3841 ctaccctttg gaggacggga ccgcgggaga gcagcttcac aaggctatga aacgttacgc
     3901 tcttgttccg ggcacgatcg cattcacgga tgcccacatc gaggtcgaca ttacatatgc
     3961 tgagtacttc gagatgtccg tgcgccttgc cgaagctatg aagcgttacg ggctgaacac
     4021 gaaccaccgc atcgtggtct gttcagagaa ttccctacag ttctttatgc ccgtgttggg
     4081 ggcccttttc attggcgtcg ccgtggcccc cgccaacgac atttataacg agcgcgagct
     4141 gctcaacagc atggggattt cgcagccgac tgtggtcttc gtttccaaga aaggtttgca
     4201 aaagatattg aatgtacaga agaaactgcc cattatccag aagattatca ttatggactc
     4261 taagaccgat taccagggat tccagtcgat gtacactttc gtcacgagcc atctcccacc
     4321 cgggttcaac gagtacgact tcgtgccgga gagcttcgac cgcgacaaga caatcgccct
     4381 tattatgaac tctagtggta gcaccggttt gcccaagggc gtggcgctgc cccatcgtac
     4441 cgcctgcgtg cgcttctccc atgcgcgtga tcctatcttc ggcaaccaga tcattccgga
     4501 caccgcgatt ctttcggtcg tgccgtttca ccatggattt ggcatgttta cgactttggg
     4561 ctacctcatc tgcggcttcc gggtggtcct gatgtaccgg tttgaggaag agctgttttt
     4621 gcgcagtctg caggactaca agatccagtc cgcgctgctc gtccctacac tcttttcttt
     4681 ctttgctaag tccaccttaa tcgacaagta cgatctgtca aacctccacg agatcgcctc
     4741 cggaggtgcg cccttatcta aggaagtcgg ggaggctgtc gcgaagagat ttcacctgcc
     4801 cggcatcagg cagggatatg gcctgaccga gaccacttcc gccatcttga tcacgcccga
     4861 gggtgacgat aaaccaggcg ccgtggggaa agtggtccct tttttcgaag caaaggtcgt
     4921 tgacctggac accggcaaga cgctcggggt gaaccaacga ggtgagttgt gcgtgcgcgg
     4981 ccctatgatt atgagcgggt acgtgaacaa tcccgaagcc accaacgcac tcattgataa
     5041 ggacggatgg ctacacagcg gtgatatcgc ctactgggat gaggacgagc acttcttcat
     5101 cgtagaccgg ctgaagtcgc tcatcaagta caaggggtat caggtggccc ctgcggagtt
     5161 ggaatctatt ctgctccaac accctaatat cttcgacgcc ggcgtggccg gcttgcccga
     5221 cgatgacgcg ggcgagcttc ccgccgcggt tgtggtcctg gagcacggca agacgatgac
     5281 cgagaaggag atcgtagact acgtggcttc ccaagtgact acggcgaaga agttgagggg
     5341 tggagtagtg ttcgtggatg aggtccccaa ggggctcacc ggtaagctcg atgcccgtaa
     5401 gatccgagag atcttgatta aggctaagaa ggggggcaag atcgccgtgt cgtcgtatcc
     5461 ctacgatgtt cccgattatg cctaagagct cgaaagatcc aagagagacg agtagagatt
     5521 ttttttttgg gattgatgtt tgtcgttctt tgagttgtcg tcgagttacg ccttttgtaa
     5581 gaatgttccg caggagagga ggaggatggg catgagtgag ggtgagaggg cttgcccgct
     5641 ttttttttta aaaacgctga agacgtggtt gtcaaacaaa ccccccatag aaacgatttt
     5701 gttacggtgc ggtccagacg tcacttgaat ggctccgcgg aaaggccagg gagggaaggg
     5761 gggagggagg aaacatgaaa catgttgaac ggctcaacag ggtttggggg acaagagagg
     5821 tagcgccctg atggactgct ccctcccctc ctttccctca atgtctcatt catccatgct
     5881 tcccccttct ctctctcccc tccgttccat cccccgcggg cgtggtagtg gcgtgatggg
     5941 atccactaaa atgtacgtgt aagaaaagcc ggtgagctta cgcttttgtg aaagtgggag
     6001 tacgagtgtt gtgtgtgtgt gtagtggttt cagaccccag acagaggcga agcagaaaaa
     6061 gcagacgatg aagacgacga agaaatgagc agtctatttt tatcgtggaa acagaagagg
     6121 tgatatcgtc tcgttctttg ttatcaccta ccccgcgtgc atgtacatgc agccttttta
     6181 ttttgtaatc tttcccgaaa aatcaaccgc cacctccccc ccgccttctc tcacccatca
     6241 tcttctcctg tttatcttct actttacact agatcgcatg gcacatctcc ctcgcaatcc
     6301 atcggtgcaa ccatcatcga tcccactcct ccctccctcc ctccctccct cctcgcatct
     6361 cttctaagaa atccgctagc tgcgaacgca gctcacctac ctcatttatc agagcctcga
     6421 ttcggtcctt ttccttctcc cctacctcgc cgcaaacagc aacagaagca ggagcagcag
     6481 gagcagcggc acctgtgtca acagcacaag ggcaagtaca gacagaagac gaggcggagg
     6541 aggaggaaga cgatgtgatg tcattggagc tggctaaact attagccgtt gctctcaccg
     6601 cctttcccca aaactcttcc acccatcgtg tcactccttc tatcagggga accatccctc
     6661 ttttcctccc caccttcttc cccttgctct tcttcttcct ttgtctcttt gttccccctc
     6721 ctctcttcgc ctcctcctcc gcatcgtcct ctccttttat caagtcttgc gttgcaaagg
     6781 aagcaagctc tttgtgaagg accgcgcaag ggataggaga gtggagagtg aggtgatgca
     6841 gacaaaccga ggattcccgg gcgtcagata acctaaaatc gactacttct tgaggtggag
     6901 gaggaggggg aggagacgga gaataagtgt gtgtagaaat atagcttgct gcctctgctt
     6961 ccatcttcga taaaattgct gttgctgttg ctgttgcggc tgatatctgc tgcggctgct
     7021 gctgcacctc ctgaacgaag actgcagccg cgtcttcacc ctcttggact actctgccct
     7081 cctcccttgc ctttacaact cgatcgacga gattcgtgcc agtgctgtca tcatcattgg
     7141 aaagagcaac agcatcacct taagattgaa tcctgttgcc ggtcttgcga tgattatcat
     7201 ataatttctg ttgaattacg ttaagcatgt aataattaac atgtaatgca tgacgttatt
     7261 tatgagatgg gtttttatga ttagagtccc gcaattatac atttaatacg cgatagaaaa
     7321 caaaatatag cgcgcaaact aggataaatt atcgcgcgcg gtgtcatcta tgttactagg
     7381 ctgcattaat gaatcggcca acgcgcgggg agaggcggtt tgcgtattgg gcgctcttcc
     7441 gcttcctcgc tcactgactc gctgcgctcg gtcgttcggc tgcggcgagc ggtatcagct
     7501 cactcaaagg cggtaatacg gttatccaca gaatcagggg ataacgcagg aaagaacatg
     7561 tgagcaaaag gccagcaaaa ggccaggaac cgtaaaaagg ccgcgttgct ggcgtttttc
     7621 cataggctcc gcccccctga cgagcatcac aaaaatcgac gctcaagtca gaggtggcga
     7681 aacccgacag gactataaag ataccaggcg tttccccctg gaagctccct cgtgcgctct
     7741 cctgttccga ccctgccgct taccggatac ctgtccgcct ttctcccttc gggaagcgtg
     7801 gcgctttctc atagctcacg ctgtaggtat ctcagttcgg tgtaggtcgt tcgctccaag
     7861 ctgggctgtg tgcacgaacc ccccgttcag cccgaccgct gcgccttatc cggtaactat
     7921 cgtcttgagt ccaacccggt aagacacgac ttatcgccac tggcagcagc cactggtaac
     7981 aggattagca gagcgaggta tgtaggcggt gctacagagt tcttgaagtg gtggcctaac
     8041 tacggctaca ctagaagaac agtatttggt atctgcgctc tgctgaagcc agttaccttc
     8101 ggaaaaagag ttggtagctc ttgatccggc aaacaaacca ccgctggtag cggtggtttt
     8161 tttgtttgca agcagcagat tacgcgcaga aaaaaaggat ctcaagaaga tcctttgatc
     8221 ttttctacgg ggtctgacgc tcagtggaac gaaaactcac gttaagggat tttggtcatg
     8281 agattatcaa aaaggatctt cacctagatc cttttaaatt aaaaatgaag ttttaaatca
     8341 atctaaagta tatatgagta aacttggtct gacagttacc aatgcttaat cagtgaggca
     8401 cctatctcag cgatctgtct atttcgttca tccatagttg cctgactccc cgtcgtgtag
     8461 ataactacga tacgggaggg cttaccatct ggccccagtg ctgcaatgat accgcgagac
     8521 ccacgctcac cggctccaga tttatcagca ataaaccagc cagccggaag ggccgagcgc
     8581 agaagtggtc ctgcaacttt atccgcctcc atccagtcta ttaattgttg ccgggaagct
     8641 agagtaagta gttcgccagt taatagtttg cgcaacgttg ttgccattgc tacaggcatc
     8701 gtggtgtcac gctcgtcgtt tggtatggct tcattcagct ccggttccca acgatcaagg
     8761 cgagttacat gatcccccat gttgtgcaaa aaagcggtta gctccttcgg tcctccgatc
     8821 gttgtcagaa gtaagttggc cgcagtgtta tcactcatgg ttatggcagc actgcataat
     8881 tctcttactg tcatgccatc cgtaagatgc ttttctgtga ctggtgagta ctcaaccaag
     8941 tcattctgag aatagtgtat gcggcgaccg agttgctctt gcccggcgtc aatacgggat
     9001 aataccgcgc cacatagcag aactttaaaa gtgctcatca ttggaaaacg ttcttcgggg
     9061 cgaaaactct caaggatctt accgctgttg agatccagtt cgatgtaacc cactcgtgca
     9121 cccaactgat cttcagcatc ttttactttc accagcgttt ctgggtgagc aaaaacagga
     9181 aggcaaaatg ccgcaaaaaa gggaataagg gcgacacgga aatgttgaat actcatactc
     9241 ttcctttttc aatattattg aagcatttat cagggttatt gtctcatgag cggatacata
     9301 tttgaatgta tttagaaaaa taaacaaata ggggttccgc gcacatttcc ccgaaaagtg
     9361 ccacctgatg cggtgtgaaa taccgcacag atgcgtaagg agaaaatacc gcatcaggaa
     9421 attgtaagcg ttaatatttt gttaaaattc gcgttaaatt tttgttaaat cagctcattt
     9481 tttaaccaat aggccgaaat cggcaaaatc ccttataaat caaaagaata gaccgagata
     9541 gggttgagtg ttgttccagt ttggaacaag agtccactat taaagaacgt ggactccaac
     9601 gtcaaaggnn nnnnnnnnnn nnnnnnnnnn nnnnnnnnnn nnnnnnnnnn nnnnnnntnn
     9661 nnnnnnnnnn nnnnnnnnnn nnnnnnnnnn nnnnnnnnnn nnnnnnnnnn nnnnnnnnnn
     9721 nnnnnnnnnn nnnnnnnnnn nnnnnnnnng nnnnnnnnnn nnnnnnnnnn nnnnnnnnnn
     9781 nnnnnnnnnn nnnnnnnnnn nnnnnnnnnn nnnnnnnnnn nnnnnnnnnn nnnnnnnnnn
     9841 nnnnnnnnnn nnnnnnnnnn nnnnnnnnnn nnnnccattc gccattcagg ctgcgcaact
     9901 gttgggaagg gcgatcggtg cgggcctctt cgctattacg ccag
//
NAME		pNOC-Rluc
LOCUS       Exported                9219 bp ds-DNA     circular SYN 05-AUG-2018
DEFINITION  synthetic circular DNA
ACCESSION   .
VERSION     .
KEYWORDS    .
SOURCE      synthetic DNA construct
  ORGANISM  synthetic DNA construct
REFERENCE   1  (bases 1 to 9219)
  AUTHORS   .
  TITLE     Direct Submission
  JOURNAL   Exported Aug 5, 2018 from SnapGene Viewer 4.1.4
            http://www.snapgene.com
FEATURES             Location/Qualifiers
     source          1..9219
                     /organism="synthetic DNA construct"
                     /mol_type="other DNA"
     promoter        11..774
                     /label=LDSP promoter
     CDS             801..1826
                     /codon_start=1
                     /gene="aph(4)-Ia"
                     /product="aminoglycoside phosphotransferase from E. coli"
                     /label=HygR
                     /note="confers resistance to hygromycin"
                     /translation="MKKPELTATSVEKFLIEKFDSVSDLMQLSEGEESRAFSFDVGGRG
                     YVLRVNSCADGFYKDRYVYRHFASAALPIPEVLDIGEFSESLTYCISRRAQGVTLQDLP
                     ETELPAVLQPVAEAMDAIAAADLSQTSGFGPFGPQGIGQYTTWRDFICAIADPHVYHWQ
                     TVMDDTVSASVAQALDELMLWAEDCPEVRHLVHADFGSNNVLTDNGRITAVIDWSEAMF
                     GDSQYEVANIFFWRPWLACMEQQTRYFERRHPELAGSPRLRAYMLRIGLDQLYQSLVDG
                     NFDDAAWAQGRCDAIVRSGAGTVGRTQIARRSAAVWTDGCVEVLADSGNRRPSTRPRAK
                     E"
     terminator      1827..2055
                     /label=35S terminator
     protein_bind    2064..2188
                     /gene="mutant version of attR"
                     /label=attR1
                     /bound_moiety="LR Clonase(TM)"
                     /note="recombination site for the Gateway(R) LR reaction"
     promoter        2213..2243
                     /label=lac UV5 promoter
                     /note="E. coli lac promoter with an ""up"" mutation"
     CDS             2297..2956
                     /codon_start=1
                     /gene="cat"
                     /product="chloramphenicol acetyltransferase"
                     /label=CmR
                     /note="confers resistance to chloramphenicol"
                     /translation="MEKKITGYTTVDISQWHRKEHFEAFQSVAQCTYNQTVQLDITAFL
                     KTVKKNKHKFYPAFIHILARLMNAHPEFRMAMKDGELVIWDSVHPCYTVFHEQTETFSS
                     LWSEYHDDFRQFLHIYSQDVACYGENLAYFPKGFIENMFFVSANPWVSFTSFDLNVANM
                     DNFFAPVFTMGKYYTQGDKVLMPLAIQVHHAVCDGFHVGRMLNELQQYCDEWQGGA"
     CDS             3298..3603
                     /codon_start=1
                     /gene="ccdB"
                     /product="CcdB, a bacterial toxin that poisons DNA gyrase"
                     /label=ccdB
                     /note="Plasmids containing the ccdB gene cannot be 
                     propagated in standard E. coli strains."
                     /translation="MQFKVYTYKRESRYRLFVDVQSDIIDTPGRRMVIPLASARLLSDK
                     VSRELYPVVHIGDESWRMMTTDMASVPVSVIGEEVADLSHRENDIKNAINLMFWGI"
     protein_bind    complement(3644..3768)
                     /gene="mutant version of attR"
                     /label=attR2
                     /bound_moiety="LR Clonase(TM)"
                     /note="recombination site for the Gateway(R) LR reaction"
     CDS             3788..4732
                     /codon_start=1
                     /label=Rluc
                     /translation="MGGSGASKVYDPEQRKRMITGPQWWARCKQMNVLDSFINYYDSEK
                     HAENAVIFLHGNAASSYLWRHVVPHIEPVARCIIPDLIGMGKSGKSGNGSYRLLDHYKY
                     LTAWFELLNLPKKIIFVGHDWGACLAFHYSYEHQDKIKAIVHAESVVDVIESWDEWPDI
                     EEDIALIKSEEGEKMVLENNFFVETMLPSKIMRKLEPEEFAAYLEPFKEKGEVRRPTLS
                     WPREIPLVKGGKPDVVQIVRNYNAYLRASDDLPKMFIESDPGFFSNAIVEGAKKFPNTE
                     FVKVKGLHFSQEDAPDEMGKYIKSFVERVLKNDT"
     CDS             4733..4759
                     /codon_start=1
                     /product="HA (human influenza hemagglutinin) epitope tag"
                     /label=HA
                     /translation="YPYDVPDYA"
     terminator      4767..6433
                     /label=LDSP terminator
     rep_origin      complement(6892..7480)
                     /direction=LEFT
                     /label=ori
                     /note="high-copy-number ColE1/pMB1/pBR322/pUC origin of 
                     replication"
     CDS             complement(7651..8511)
                     /codon_start=1
                     /gene="bla"
                     /product="beta-lactamase"
                     /label=AmpR
                     /note="confers resistance to ampicillin, carbenicillin, and
                     related antibiotics"
                     /translation="MSIQHFRVALIPFFAAFCLPVFAHPETLVKVKDAEDQLGARVGYI
                     ELDLNSGKILESFRPEERFPMMSTFKVLLCGAVLSRIDAGQEQLGRRIHYSQNDLVEYS
                     PVTEKHLTDGMTVRELCSAAITMSDNTAANLLLTTIGGPKELTAFLHNMGDHVTRLDRW
                     EPELNEAIPNDERDTTMPVAMATTLRKLLTGELLTLASRQQLIDWMEADKVAGPLLRSA
                     LPAGWFIADKSGAGERGSRGIIAALGPDGKPSRIVVIYTTGSQATMDERNRQIAEIGAS
                     LIKHW"
     promoter        complement(8512..8616)
                     /gene="bla"
                     /label=AmpR promoter
     rep_origin      complement(8694..9149)
                     /direction=LEFT
                     /label=f1 ori
                     /note="f1 bacteriophage origin of replication; arrow 
                     indicates direction of (+) strand synthesis"
ORIGIN
        1 gtaggtctct aagatggagt ggatggagga ggaggcgagc gtagcagcaa gcgtgagtta
       61 tacagccagg cacatgtcgc aatccttcgg tctcgggctt aaaatccacg cactaatcac
      121 gctgggccat gcaaagagca atgccgaggc ccaccacaca aaacgctgtg tcgcgcgttg
      181 cggcctgaag cttcatactt cttagtcgcc gccaaaaggg ctcgagagac gagacccgtt
      241 ggcatgaccg atgttgttcg acgcggtttg cttcgtcaca gtcgacgtga ttcaggaatc
      301 tggagcctgc agatcatttt tttcagcctg atatcgttct tttccactga gaaccatcag
      361 accacctttt cttccattgt gtgaaggagt aggagttgcc gtgctgcttt gtgggagaca
      421 tctgcgatgg tgaccagcct cccgtcgtct ggtcgacgtg acgagcctct tcactgttct
      481 tcgacggaga gacgcaagcg agacggctct agaccttttg gacacgcatt ctgtgtgtga
      541 actagtggac agtgatacca cgtctgaaag ctcaccactg cccatggtgc agctacttgt
      601 cacaaagttt tgactccgtc ggtatcacca ttcgcgctcg tgtgcctggt tgttccgcca
      661 cgccggcctg ccccggggcg gggcaatatt ctaaaatctc acgcaaaaca ccgcacttac
      721 ccctcacaca tattcgtgat agaccaccac caatctcagc ccgcatcaac acagtcgagg
      781 gccccggggg gcaataagat atgaaaaagc ctgaactcac cgcgacgtct gtcgagaagt
      841 ttctgatcga aaagttcgac agcgtctccg acctgatgca gctctcggag ggcgaagaat
      901 ctcgtgcttt cagcttcgat gtaggagggc gtggatatgt cctgcgggta aatagctgcg
      961 ccgatggttt ctacaaagat cgttatgttt atcggcactt tgcatcggcc gcgctcccga
     1021 ttccggaagt gcttgacatt ggggaattca gcgagagcct gacctattgc atctcccgcc
     1081 gtgcacaggg tgtcacgttg caagacctgc ctgaaaccga actgcccgct gttctgcagc
     1141 cggtcgcgga ggccatggat gcgatcgctg cggccgatct tagccagacg agcgggttcg
     1201 gcccattcgg accgcaagga atcggtcaat acactacatg gcgtgatttc atatgcgcga
     1261 ttgctgatcc ccatgtgtat cactggcaaa ctgtgatgga cgacaccgtc agtgcgtccg
     1321 tcgcgcaggc tctcgatgag ctgatgcttt gggccgagga ctgccccgaa gtccggcacc
     1381 tcgtgcacgc ggatttcggc tccaacaatg tcctgacgga caatggccgc ataacagcgg
     1441 tcattgactg gagcgaggcg atgttcgggg attcccaata cgaggtcgcc aacatcttct
     1501 tctggaggcc gtggttggct tgtatggagc agcagacgcg ctacttcgag cggaggcatc
     1561 cggagcttgc aggatcgccg cggctccggg cgtatatgct ccgcattggt cttgaccaac
     1621 tctatcagag cttggttgac ggcaatttcg atgatgcagc ttgggcgcag ggtcgatgcg
     1681 acgcaatcgt ccgatccgga gccgggactg tcgggcgtac acaaatcgcc cgcagaagcg
     1741 cggccgtctg gaccgatggc tgtgtagaag tactcgccga tagtggaaac cgacgcccca
     1801 gcactcgtcc gagggcaaag gaatagagta gatgccgacc ggagtccgca aaaatcacca
     1861 gtctctctct acaaatctat ctctctctat ttttctccag aataatgtgt gagtagttcc
     1921 cagataaggg aattagggtt cttatagggt ttcgctcatg tgttgagcat ataagaaacc
     1981 cttagtatgt atttgtattt gtaaaatact tctatcaata aaatttctaa ttcctaaaac
     2041 caaaatccag tgacccgata tcaacaagtt tgtacaaaaa agctgaacga gaaacgtaaa
     2101 atgatataaa tatcaatata ttaaattaga ttttgcataa aaaacagact acataatact
     2161 gtaaaacaca acatatccag tcactatggc ggccgcatta ggcaccccag gctttacact
     2221 ttatgcttcc ggctcgtata atgtgtggat tttgagttag gatccgtcga gattttcagg
     2281 agctaaggaa gctaaaatgg agaaaaaaat cactggatat accaccgttg atatatccca
     2341 atggcatcgt aaagaacatt ttgaggcatt tcagtcagtt gctcaatgta cctataacca
     2401 gaccgttcag ctggatatta cggccttttt aaagaccgta aagaaaaata agcacaagtt
     2461 ttatccggcc tttattcaca ttcttgcccg cctgatgaat gctcatccgg aattccgtat
     2521 ggcaatgaaa gacggtgagc tggtgatatg ggatagtgtt cacccttgtt acaccgtttt
     2581 ccatgagcaa actgaaacgt tttcatcgct ctggagtgaa taccacgacg atttccggca
     2641 gtttctacac atatattcgc aagatgtggc gtgttacggt gaaaacctgg cctatttccc
     2701 taaagggttt attgagaata tgtttttcgt ctcagccaat ccctgggtga gtttcaccag
     2761 ttttgattta aacgtggcca atatggacaa cttcttcgcc cccgttttca ccatgggcaa
     2821 atattatacg caaggcgaca aggtgctgat gccgctggcg attcaggttc atcatgccgt
     2881 ttgtgatggc ttccatgtcg gcagaatgct taatgaatta caacagtact gcgatgagtg
     2941 gcagggcggg gcgtaaagat ctggatccgg cttactaaaa gccagataac agtatgcgta
     3001 tttgcgcgct gatttttgcg gtataagaat atatactgat atgtataccc gaagtatgtc
     3061 aaaaagaggt atgctatgaa gcagcgtatt acagtgacag ttgacagcga cagctatcag
     3121 ttgctcaagg catatatgat gtcaatatct ccggtctggt aagcacaacc atgcagaatg
     3181 aagcccgtcg tctgcgtgcc gaacgctgga aagcggaaaa tcaggaaggg atggctgagg
     3241 tcgcccggtt tattgaaatg aacggctctt ttgctgacga gaacaggggc tggtgaaatg
     3301 cagtttaagg tttacaccta taaaagagag agccgttatc gtctgtttgt ggatgtacag
     3361 agtgatatta ttgacacgcc cgggcgacgg atggtgatcc ccctggccag tgcacgtctg
     3421 ctgtcagata aagtctcccg tgaactttac ccggtggtgc atatcgggga tgaaagctgg
     3481 cgcatgatga ccaccgatat ggccagtgtg ccggtctccg ttatcgggga agaagtggct
     3541 gatctcagcc accgcgaaaa tgacatcaaa aacgccatta acctgatgtt ctggggaata
     3601 taaatgtcag gctcccttat acacagccag tctgcaggtc gaccatagtg actggatatg
     3661 ttgtgtttta cagtattatg tagtctgttt tttatgcaaa atctaattta atatattgat
     3721 atttatatca ttttacgttt ctcgttcagc tttcttgtac aaagtggttg atagcttggc
     3781 gcgcctcatg ggcggatccg gcgccagcaa ggtgtacgac cccgagcagc gcaagcgcat
     3841 gatcaccggc cctcagtggt gggctcgctg caagcagatg aacgtgctgg acagcttcat
     3901 caactactac gacagcgaga agcacgccga gaacgccgtg atcttcctgc acggcaacgc
     3961 cgccagcagc tacctgtggc gccacgtggt gccccacatc gagcccgtgg cccgctgcat
     4021 catccccgac ctgatcggca tgggcaagag cggcaagagc ggcaacggca gctaccgcct
     4081 gctggaccac tacaagtacc tgaccgcctg gttcgagctg ctgaacctgc ccaagaagat
     4141 catcttcgtg ggccacgact ggggcgcctg cctggccttc cactacagct acgagcacca
     4201 ggacaagatc aaggccatcg tgcacgccga gagcgtggtg gacgtgatcg agagctggga
     4261 cgagtggccc gacatcgagg aggacatcgc cctgatcaag agcgaggagg gcgagaagat
     4321 ggtgctggag aacaacttct tcgtggagac catgctgccc agcaagatca tgcgcaagct
     4381 ggagcccgag gagttcgccg cctacctgga gcccttcaag gagaagggcg aggtgcgccg
     4441 tcccaccctg agctggcctc gcgagatccc cctggtgaag ggcggcaagc ccgacgtggt
     4501 gcagatcgtg cgcaactaca acgcctactt gcgcgccagc gacgacctgc ccaagatgtt
     4561 catcgagagc gaccccggct tcttcagcaa cgccatcgtg gagggcgcca agaagttccc
     4621 caacaccgag ttcgtgaagg tgaagggcct gcacttcagc caggaggacg ctcccgacga
     4681 gatgggcaag tacatcaaga gcttcgtgga gcgcgtgctg aagaacgata cgtaccccta
     4741 tgacgtgccg gactacgcct gagctcgaaa gatccaagag agacgagtag agattttttt
     4801 tttgggattg atgtttgtcg ttctttgagt tgtcgtcgag ttacgccttt tgtaagaatg
     4861 ttccgcagga gaggaggagg atgggcatga gtgagggtga gagggcttgc ccgctttttt
     4921 ttttaaaaac gctgaagacg tggttgtcaa acaaaccccc catagaaacg attttgttac
     4981 ggtgcggtcc agacgtcact tgaatggctc cgcggaaagg ccagggaggg aaggggggag
     5041 ggaggaaaca tgaaacatgt tgaacggctc aacagggttt gggggacaag agaggtagcg
     5101 ccctgatgga ctgctccctc ccctcctttc cctcaatgtc tcattcatcc atgcttcccc
     5161 cttctctctc tcccctccgt tccatccccc gcgggcgtgg tagtggcgtg atgggatcca
     5221 ctaaaatgta cgtgtaagaa aagccggtga gcttacgctt ttgtgaaagt gggagtacga
     5281 gtgttgtgtg tgtgtgtagt ggtttcagac cccagacaga ggcgaagcag aaaaagcaga
     5341 cgatgaagac gacgaagaaa tgagcagtct atttttatcg tggaaacaga agaggtgata
     5401 tcgtctcgtt ctttgttatc acctaccccg cgtgcatgta catgcagcct ttttattttg
     5461 taatctttcc cgaaaaatca accgccacct cccccccgcc ttctctcacc catcatcttc
     5521 tcctgtttat cttctacttt acactagatc gcatggcaca tctccctcgc aatccatcgg
     5581 tgcaaccatc atcgatccca ctcctccctc cctccctccc tccctcctcg catctcttct
     5641 aagaaatccg ctagctgcga acgcagctca cctacctcat ttatcagagc ctcgattcgg
     5701 tccttttcct tctcccctac ctcgccgcaa acagcaacag aagcaggagc agcaggagca
     5761 gcggcacctg tgtcaacagc acaagggcaa gtacagacag aagacgaggc ggaggaggag
     5821 gaagacgatg tgatgtcatt ggagctggct aaactattag ccgttgctct caccgccttt
     5881 ccccaaaact cttccaccca tcgtgtcact ccttctatca ggggaaccat ccctcttttc
     5941 ctccccacct tcttcccctt gctcttcttc ttcctttgtc tctttgttcc ccctcctctc
     6001 ttcgcctcct cctccgcatc gtcctctcct tttatcaagt cttgcgttgc aaaggaagca
     6061 agctctttgt gaaggaccgc gcaagggata ggagagtgga gagtgaggtg atgcagacaa
     6121 accgaggatt cccgggcgtc agataaccta aaatcgacta cttcttgagg tggaggagga
     6181 gggggaggag acggagaata agtgtgtgta gaaatatagc ttgctgcctc tgcttccatc
     6241 ttcgataaaa ttgctgttgc tgttgctgtt gcggctgata tctgctgcgg ctgctgctgc
     6301 acctcctgaa cgaagactgc agccgcgtct tcaccctctt ggactactct gccctcctcc
     6361 cttgccttta caactcgatc gacgagattc gtgccagtgc tgtcatcatc attggaaaga
     6421 gcaacagcat caccttaaga ttgaatcctg ttgccggtct tgcgatgatt atcatataat
     6481 ttctgttgaa ttacgttaag catgtaataa ttaacatgta atgcatgacg ttatttatga
     6541 gatgggtttt tatgattaga gtcccgcaat tatacattta atacgcgata gaaaacaaaa
     6601 tatagcgcgc aaactaggat aaattatcgc gcgcggtgtc atctatgtta ctaggctgca
     6661 ttaatgaatc ggccaacgcg cggggagagg cggtttgcgt attgggcgct cttccgcttc
     6721 ctcgctcact gactcgctgc gctcggtcgt tcggctgcgg cgagcggtat cagctcactc
     6781 aaaggcggta atacggttat ccacagaatc aggggataac gcaggaaaga acatgtgagc
     6841 aaaaggccag caaaaggcca ggaaccgtaa aaaggccgcg ttgctggcgt ttttccatag
     6901 gctccgcccc cctgacgagc atcacaaaaa tcgacgctca agtcagaggt ggcgaaaccc
     6961 gacaggacta taaagatacc aggcgtttcc ccctggaagc tccctcgtgc gctctcctgt
     7021 tccgaccctg ccgcttaccg gatacctgtc cgcctttctc ccttcgggaa gcgtggcgct
     7081 ttctcatagc tcacgctgta ggtatctcag ttcggtgtag gtcgttcgct ccaagctggg
     7141 ctgtgtgcac gaaccccccg ttcagcccga ccgctgcgcc ttatccggta actatcgtct
     7201 tgagtccaac ccggtaagac acgacttatc gccactggca gcagccactg gtaacaggat
     7261 tagcagagcg aggtatgtag gcggtgctac agagttcttg aagtggtggc ctaactacgg
     7321 ctacactaga agaacagtat ttggtatctg cgctctgctg aagccagtta ccttcggaaa
     7381 aagagttggt agctcttgat ccggcaaaca aaccaccgct ggtagcggtg gtttttttgt
     7441 ttgcaagcag cagattacgc gcagaaaaaa aggatctcaa gaagatcctt tgatcttttc
     7501 tacggggtct gacgctcagt ggaacgaaaa ctcacgttaa gggattttgg tcatgagatt
     7561 atcaaaaagg atcttcacct agatcctttt aaattaaaaa tgaagtttta aatcaatcta
     7621 aagtatatat gagtaaactt ggtctgacag ttaccaatgc ttaatcagtg aggcacctat
     7681 ctcagcgatc tgtctatttc gttcatccat agttgcctga ctccccgtcg tgtagataac
     7741 tacgatacgg gagggcttac catctggccc cagtgctgca atgataccgc gagacccacg
     7801 ctcaccggct ccagatttat cagcaataaa ccagccagcc ggaagggccg agcgcagaag
     7861 tggtcctgca actttatccg cctccatcca gtctattaat tgttgccggg aagctagagt
     7921 aagtagttcg ccagttaata gtttgcgcaa cgttgttgcc attgctacag gcatcgtggt
     7981 gtcacgctcg tcgtttggta tggcttcatt cagctccggt tcccaacgat caaggcgagt
     8041 tacatgatcc cccatgttgt gcaaaaaagc ggttagctcc ttcggtcctc cgatcgttgt
     8101 cagaagtaag ttggccgcag tgttatcact catggttatg gcagcactgc ataattctct
     8161 tactgtcatg ccatccgtaa gatgcttttc tgtgactggt gagtactcaa ccaagtcatt
     8221 ctgagaatag tgtatgcggc gaccgagttg ctcttgcccg gcgtcaatac gggataatac
     8281 cgcgccacat agcagaactt taaaagtgct catcattgga aaacgttctt cggggcgaaa
     8341 actctcaagg atcttaccgc tgttgagatc cagttcgatg taacccactc gtgcacccaa
     8401 ctgatcttca gcatctttta ctttcaccag cgtttctggg tgagcaaaaa caggaaggca
     8461 aaatgccgca aaaaagggaa taagggcgac acggaaatgt tgaatactca tactcttcct
     8521 ttttcaatat tattgaagca tttatcaggg ttattgtctc atgagcggat acatatttga
     8581 atgtatttag aaaaataaac aaataggggt tccgcgcaca tttccccgaa aagtgccacc
     8641 tgatgcggtg tgaaataccg cacagatgcg taaggagaaa ataccgcatc aggaaattgt
     8701 aagcgttaat attttgttaa aattcgcgtt aaatttttgt taaatcagct cattttttaa
     8761 ccaataggcc gaaatcggca aaatccctta taaatcaaaa gaatagaccg agatagggtt
     8821 gagtgttgtt ccagtttgga acaagagtcc actattaaag aacgtggact ccaacgtcaa
     8881 aggnnnnnnn nnnnnnnnnn nnnnnnnnnn nnnnnnnnnn nnnnnnnnnn nntnnnnnnn
     8941 nnnnnnnnnn nnnnnnnnnn nnnnnnnnnn nnnnnnnnnn nnnnnnnnnn nnnnnnnnnn
     9001 nnnnnnnnnn nnnnnnnnnn nnnngnnnnn nnnnnnnnnn nnnnnnnnnn nnnnnnnnnn
     9061 nnnnnnnnnn nnnnnnnnnn nnnnnnnnnn nnnnnnnnnn nnnnnnnnnn nnnnnnnnnn
     9121 nnnnnnnnnn nnnnnnnnnn nnnnnnnnnc cattcgccat tcaggctgcg caactgttgg
     9181 gaagggcgat cggtgcgggc ctcttcgcta ttacgccag
//
NAME		pNOC-Nluc
LOCUS       Exported                8790 bp ds-DNA     circular SYN 05-AUG-2018
DEFINITION  synthetic circular DNA
ACCESSION   .
VERSION     .
KEYWORDS    .
SOURCE      synthetic DNA construct
  ORGANISM  synthetic DNA construct
REFERENCE   1  (bases 1 to 8790)
  AUTHORS   .
  TITLE     Direct Submission
  JOURNAL   Exported Aug 5, 2018 from SnapGene Viewer 4.1.4
            http://www.snapgene.com
FEATURES             Location/Qualifiers
     source          1..8790
                     /organism="synthetic DNA construct"
                     /mol_type="other DNA"
     promoter        11..774
                     /label=LDSP promoter
     CDS             801..1826
                     /codon_start=1
                     /gene="aph(4)-Ia"
                     /product="aminoglycoside phosphotransferase from E. coli"
                     /label=HygR
                     /note="confers resistance to hygromycin"
                     /translation="MKKPELTATSVEKFLIEKFDSVSDLMQLSEGEESRAFSFDVGGRG
                     YVLRVNSCADGFYKDRYVYRHFASAALPIPEVLDIGEFSESLTYCISRRAQGVTLQDLP
                     ETELPAVLQPVAEAMDAIAAADLSQTSGFGPFGPQGIGQYTTWRDFICAIADPHVYHWQ
                     TVMDDTVSASVAQALDELMLWAEDCPEVRHLVHADFGSNNVLTDNGRITAVIDWSEAMF
                     GDSQYEVANIFFWRPWLACMEQQTRYFERRHPELAGSPRLRAYMLRIGLDQLYQSLVDG
                     NFDDAAWAQGRCDAIVRSGAGTVGRTQIARRSAAVWTDGCVEVLADSGNRRPSTRPRAK
                     E"
     terminator      1827..2055
                     /label=35S terminator
     protein_bind    2064..2188
                     /gene="mutant version of attR"
                     /label=attR1
                     /bound_moiety="LR Clonase(TM)"
                     /note="recombination site for the Gateway(R) LR reaction"
     promoter        2213..2243
                     /label=lac UV5 promoter
                     /note="E. coli lac promoter with an ""up"" mutation"
     CDS             2297..2956
                     /codon_start=1
                     /gene="cat"
                     /product="chloramphenicol acetyltransferase"
                     /label=CmR
                     /note="confers resistance to chloramphenicol"
                     /translation="MEKKITGYTTVDISQWHRKEHFEAFQSVAQCTYNQTVQLDITAFL
                     KTVKKNKHKFYPAFIHILARLMNAHPEFRMAMKDGELVIWDSVHPCYTVFHEQTETFSS
                     LWSEYHDDFRQFLHIYSQDVACYGENLAYFPKGFIENMFFVSANPWVSFTSFDLNVANM
                     DNFFAPVFTMGKYYTQGDKVLMPLAIQVHHAVCDGFHVGRMLNELQQYCDEWQGGA"
     CDS             3298..3603
                     /codon_start=1
                     /gene="ccdB"
                     /product="CcdB, a bacterial toxin that poisons DNA gyrase"
                     /label=ccdB
                     /note="Plasmids containing the ccdB gene cannot be 
                     propagated in standard E. coli strains."
                     /translation="MQFKVYTYKRESRYRLFVDVQSDIIDTPGRRMVIPLASARLLSDK
                     VSRELYPVVHIGDESWRMMTTDMASVPVSVIGEEVADLSHRENDIKNAINLMFWGI"
     protein_bind    complement(3644..3768)
                     /gene="mutant version of attR"
                     /label=attR2
                     /bound_moiety="LR Clonase(TM)"
                     /note="recombination site for the Gateway(R) LR reaction"
     CDS             3788..4303
                     /codon_start=1
                     /label=Nluc
                     /translation="MVFTLEDFVGDWRQTAGYNLDQVLEQGGVSSLFQNLGVSVTPIQR
                     IVLSGENGLKIDIHVIIPYEGLSGDQMGQIEKIFKVVYPVDDHHFKVILHYGTLVIDGV
                     TPNMIDYFGRPYEGIAVFDGKKITVTGTLWNGNKIIDERLINPDGSLLFRVTINGVTGW
                     RLCERILAG"
     CDS             4304..4330
                     /codon_start=1
                     /product="HA (human influenza hemagglutinin) epitope tag"
                     /label=HA
                     /translation="YPYDVPDYA"
     terminator      4338..6004
                     /label=LDSP terminator
     rep_origin      complement(6463..7051)
                     /direction=LEFT
                     /label=ori
                     /note="high-copy-number ColE1/pMB1/pBR322/pUC origin of 
                     replication"
     CDS             complement(7222..8082)
                     /codon_start=1
                     /gene="bla"
                     /product="beta-lactamase"
                     /label=AmpR
                     /note="confers resistance to ampicillin, carbenicillin, and
                     related antibiotics"
                     /translation="MSIQHFRVALIPFFAAFCLPVFAHPETLVKVKDAEDQLGARVGYI
                     ELDLNSGKILESFRPEERFPMMSTFKVLLCGAVLSRIDAGQEQLGRRIHYSQNDLVEYS
                     PVTEKHLTDGMTVRELCSAAITMSDNTAANLLLTTIGGPKELTAFLHNMGDHVTRLDRW
                     EPELNEAIPNDERDTTMPVAMATTLRKLLTGELLTLASRQQLIDWMEADKVAGPLLRSA
                     LPAGWFIADKSGAGERGSRGIIAALGPDGKPSRIVVIYTTGSQATMDERNRQIAEIGAS
                     LIKHW"
     promoter        complement(8083..8187)
                     /gene="bla"
                     /label=AmpR promoter
     rep_origin      complement(8265..8720)
                     /direction=LEFT
                     /label=f1 ori
                     /note="f1 bacteriophage origin of replication; arrow 
                     indicates direction of (+) strand synthesis"
ORIGIN
        1 gtaggtctct aagatggagt ggatggagga ggaggcgagc gtagcagcaa gcgtgagtta
       61 tacagccagg cacatgtcgc aatccttcgg tctcgggctt aaaatccacg cactaatcac
      121 gctgggccat gcaaagagca atgccgaggc ccaccacaca aaacgctgtg tcgcgcgttg
      181 cggcctgaag cttcatactt cttagtcgcc gccaaaaggg ctcgagagac gagacccgtt
      241 ggcatgaccg atgttgttcg acgcggtttg cttcgtcaca gtcgacgtga ttcaggaatc
      301 tggagcctgc agatcatttt tttcagcctg atatcgttct tttccactga gaaccatcag
      361 accacctttt cttccattgt gtgaaggagt aggagttgcc gtgctgcttt gtgggagaca
      421 tctgcgatgg tgaccagcct cccgtcgtct ggtcgacgtg acgagcctct tcactgttct
      481 tcgacggaga gacgcaagcg agacggctct agaccttttg gacacgcatt ctgtgtgtga
      541 actagtggac agtgatacca cgtctgaaag ctcaccactg cccatggtgc agctacttgt
      601 cacaaagttt tgactccgtc ggtatcacca ttcgcgctcg tgtgcctggt tgttccgcca
      661 cgccggcctg ccccggggcg gggcaatatt ctaaaatctc acgcaaaaca ccgcacttac
      721 ccctcacaca tattcgtgat agaccaccac caatctcagc ccgcatcaac acagtcgagg
      781 gccccggggg gcaataagat atgaaaaagc ctgaactcac cgcgacgtct gtcgagaagt
      841 ttctgatcga aaagttcgac agcgtctccg acctgatgca gctctcggag ggcgaagaat
      901 ctcgtgcttt cagcttcgat gtaggagggc gtggatatgt cctgcgggta aatagctgcg
      961 ccgatggttt ctacaaagat cgttatgttt atcggcactt tgcatcggcc gcgctcccga
     1021 ttccggaagt gcttgacatt ggggaattca gcgagagcct gacctattgc atctcccgcc
     1081 gtgcacaggg tgtcacgttg caagacctgc ctgaaaccga actgcccgct gttctgcagc
     1141 cggtcgcgga ggccatggat gcgatcgctg cggccgatct tagccagacg agcgggttcg
     1201 gcccattcgg accgcaagga atcggtcaat acactacatg gcgtgatttc atatgcgcga
     1261 ttgctgatcc ccatgtgtat cactggcaaa ctgtgatgga cgacaccgtc agtgcgtccg
     1321 tcgcgcaggc tctcgatgag ctgatgcttt gggccgagga ctgccccgaa gtccggcacc
     1381 tcgtgcacgc ggatttcggc tccaacaatg tcctgacgga caatggccgc ataacagcgg
     1441 tcattgactg gagcgaggcg atgttcgggg attcccaata cgaggtcgcc aacatcttct
     1501 tctggaggcc gtggttggct tgtatggagc agcagacgcg ctacttcgag cggaggcatc
     1561 cggagcttgc aggatcgccg cggctccggg cgtatatgct ccgcattggt cttgaccaac
     1621 tctatcagag cttggttgac ggcaatttcg atgatgcagc ttgggcgcag ggtcgatgcg
     1681 acgcaatcgt ccgatccgga gccgggactg tcgggcgtac acaaatcgcc cgcagaagcg
     1741 cggccgtctg gaccgatggc tgtgtagaag tactcgccga tagtggaaac cgacgcccca
     1801 gcactcgtcc gagggcaaag gaatagagta gatgccgacc ggagtccgca aaaatcacca
     1861 gtctctctct acaaatctat ctctctctat ttttctccag aataatgtgt gagtagttcc
     1921 cagataaggg aattagggtt cttatagggt ttcgctcatg tgttgagcat ataagaaacc
     1981 cttagtatgt atttgtattt gtaaaatact tctatcaata aaatttctaa ttcctaaaac
     2041 caaaatccag tgacccgata tcaacaagtt tgtacaaaaa agctgaacga gaaacgtaaa
     2101 atgatataaa tatcaatata ttaaattaga ttttgcataa aaaacagact acataatact
     2161 gtaaaacaca acatatccag tcactatggc ggccgcatta ggcaccccag gctttacact
     2221 ttatgcttcc ggctcgtata atgtgtggat tttgagttag gatccgtcga gattttcagg
     2281 agctaaggaa gctaaaatgg agaaaaaaat cactggatat accaccgttg atatatccca
     2341 atggcatcgt aaagaacatt ttgaggcatt tcagtcagtt gctcaatgta cctataacca
     2401 gaccgttcag ctggatatta cggccttttt aaagaccgta aagaaaaata agcacaagtt
     2461 ttatccggcc tttattcaca ttcttgcccg cctgatgaat gctcatccgg aattccgtat
     2521 ggcaatgaaa gacggtgagc tggtgatatg ggatagtgtt cacccttgtt acaccgtttt
     2581 ccatgagcaa actgaaacgt tttcatcgct ctggagtgaa taccacgacg atttccggca
     2641 gtttctacac atatattcgc aagatgtggc gtgttacggt gaaaacctgg cctatttccc
     2701 taaagggttt attgagaata tgtttttcgt ctcagccaat ccctgggtga gtttcaccag
     2761 ttttgattta aacgtggcca atatggacaa cttcttcgcc cccgttttca ccatgggcaa
     2821 atattatacg caaggcgaca aggtgctgat gccgctggcg attcaggttc atcatgccgt
     2881 ttgtgatggc ttccatgtcg gcagaatgct taatgaatta caacagtact gcgatgagtg
     2941 gcagggcggg gcgtaaagat ctggatccgg cttactaaaa gccagataac agtatgcgta
     3001 tttgcgcgct gatttttgcg gtataagaat atatactgat atgtataccc gaagtatgtc
     3061 aaaaagaggt atgctatgaa gcagcgtatt acagtgacag ttgacagcga cagctatcag
     3121 ttgctcaagg catatatgat gtcaatatct ccggtctggt aagcacaacc atgcagaatg
     3181 aagcccgtcg tctgcgtgcc gaacgctgga aagcggaaaa tcaggaaggg atggctgagg
     3241 tcgcccggtt tattgaaatg aacggctctt ttgctgacga gaacaggggc tggtgaaatg
     3301 cagtttaagg tttacaccta taaaagagag agccgttatc gtctgtttgt ggatgtacag
     3361 agtgatatta ttgacacgcc cgggcgacgg atggtgatcc ccctggccag tgcacgtctg
     3421 ctgtcagata aagtctcccg tgaactttac ccggtggtgc atatcgggga tgaaagctgg
     3481 cgcatgatga ccaccgatat ggccagtgtg ccggtctccg ttatcgggga agaagtggct
     3541 gatctcagcc accgcgaaaa tgacatcaaa aacgccatta acctgatgtt ctggggaata
     3601 taaatgtcag gctcccttat acacagccag tctgcaggtc gaccatagtg actggatatg
     3661 ttgtgtttta cagtattatg tagtctgttt tttatgcaaa atctaattta atatattgat
     3721 atttatatca ttttacgttt ctcgttcagc tttcttgtac aaagtggttg atagcttggc
     3781 gcgcctcatg gtgtttactc tcgaggactt cgtgggcgac tggcggcaga cagctggcta
     3841 taacctcgac caggtgctgg agcagggcgg tgtgtcctcg cttttccaga acctgggcgt
     3901 ctccgtgacc ccaatccagc gcatcgtcct gagcggcgag aacggcctga agatcgacat
     3961 ccacgtcatc attccctacg agggcctgag cggggaccaa atgggccaga tcgagaagat
     4021 cttcaaggtt gtgtaccccg tggacgatca ccacttcaag gtgatactgc actacgggac
     4081 gctggtcatc gacggtgtga cgccgaacat gattgactac ttcggccgtc cttacgaggg
     4141 cattgccgtg ttcgacggca agaagatcac ggtgaccggc accctgtgga acggcaataa
     4201 gatcattgac gagcggctga tcaacccgga tggctcgctg ttgttccgcg tgaccatcaa
     4261 cggggtaacc ggctggcgcc tgtgcgagcg catcctggcc ggatacccct acgacgtgcc
     4321 cgactacgcg tgagctcgaa agatccaaga gagacgagta gagatttttt ttttgggatt
     4381 gatgtttgtc gttctttgag ttgtcgtcga gttacgcctt ttgtaagaat gttccgcagg
     4441 agaggaggag gatgggcatg agtgagggtg agagggcttg cccgcttttt tttttaaaaa
     4501 cgctgaagac gtggttgtca aacaaacccc ccatagaaac gattttgtta cggtgcggtc
     4561 cagacgtcac ttgaatggct ccgcggaaag gccagggagg gaagggggga gggaggaaac
     4621 atgaaacatg ttgaacggct caacagggtt tgggggacaa gagaggtagc gccctgatgg
     4681 actgctccct cccctccttt ccctcaatgt ctcattcatc catgcttccc ccttctctct
     4741 ctcccctccg ttccatcccc cgcgggcgtg gtagtggcgt gatgggatcc actaaaatgt
     4801 acgtgtaaga aaagccggtg agcttacgct tttgtgaaag tgggagtacg agtgttgtgt
     4861 gtgtgtgtag tggtttcaga ccccagacag aggcgaagca gaaaaagcag acgatgaaga
     4921 cgacgaagaa atgagcagtc tatttttatc gtggaaacag aagaggtgat atcgtctcgt
     4981 tctttgttat cacctacccc gcgtgcatgt acatgcagcc tttttatttt gtaatctttc
     5041 ccgaaaaatc aaccgccacc tcccccccgc cttctctcac ccatcatctt ctcctgttta
     5101 tcttctactt tacactagat cgcatggcac atctccctcg caatccatcg gtgcaaccat
     5161 catcgatccc actcctccct ccctccctcc ctccctcctc gcatctcttc taagaaatcc
     5221 gctagctgcg aacgcagctc acctacctca tttatcagag cctcgattcg gtccttttcc
     5281 ttctccccta cctcgccgca aacagcaaca gaagcaggag cagcaggagc agcggcacct
     5341 gtgtcaacag cacaagggca agtacagaca gaagacgagg cggaggagga ggaagacgat
     5401 gtgatgtcat tggagctggc taaactatta gccgttgctc tcaccgcctt tccccaaaac
     5461 tcttccaccc atcgtgtcac tccttctatc aggggaacca tccctctttt cctccccacc
     5521 ttcttcccct tgctcttctt cttcctttgt ctctttgttc cccctcctct cttcgcctcc
     5581 tcctccgcat cgtcctctcc ttttatcaag tcttgcgttg caaaggaagc aagctctttg
     5641 tgaaggaccg cgcaagggat aggagagtgg agagtgaggt gatgcagaca aaccgaggat
     5701 tcccgggcgt cagataacct aaaatcgact acttcttgag gtggaggagg agggggagga
     5761 gacggagaat aagtgtgtgt agaaatatag cttgctgcct ctgcttccat cttcgataaa
     5821 attgctgttg ctgttgctgt tgcggctgat atctgctgcg gctgctgctg cacctcctga
     5881 acgaagactg cagccgcgtc ttcaccctct tggactactc tgccctcctc ccttgccttt
     5941 acaactcgat cgacgagatt cgtgccagtg ctgtcatcat cattggaaag agcaacagca
     6001 tcaccttaag attgaatcct gttgccggtc ttgcgatgat tatcatataa tttctgttga
     6061 attacgttaa gcatgtaata attaacatgt aatgcatgac gttatttatg agatgggttt
     6121 ttatgattag agtcccgcaa ttatacattt aatacgcgat agaaaacaaa atatagcgcg
     6181 caaactagga taaattatcg cgcgcggtgt catctatgtt actaggctgc attaatgaat
     6241 cggccaacgc gcggggagag gcggtttgcg tattgggcgc tcttccgctt cctcgctcac
     6301 tgactcgctg cgctcggtcg ttcggctgcg gcgagcggta tcagctcact caaaggcggt
     6361 aatacggtta tccacagaat caggggataa cgcaggaaag aacatgtgag caaaaggcca
     6421 gcaaaaggcc aggaaccgta aaaaggccgc gttgctggcg tttttccata ggctccgccc
     6481 ccctgacgag catcacaaaa atcgacgctc aagtcagagg tggcgaaacc cgacaggact
     6541 ataaagatac caggcgtttc cccctggaag ctccctcgtg cgctctcctg ttccgaccct
     6601 gccgcttacc ggatacctgt ccgcctttct cccttcggga agcgtggcgc tttctcatag
     6661 ctcacgctgt aggtatctca gttcggtgta ggtcgttcgc tccaagctgg gctgtgtgca
     6721 cgaacccccc gttcagcccg accgctgcgc cttatccggt aactatcgtc ttgagtccaa
     6781 cccggtaaga cacgacttat cgccactggc agcagccact ggtaacagga ttagcagagc
     6841 gaggtatgta ggcggtgcta cagagttctt gaagtggtgg cctaactacg gctacactag
     6901 aagaacagta tttggtatct gcgctctgct gaagccagtt accttcggaa aaagagttgg
     6961 tagctcttga tccggcaaac aaaccaccgc tggtagcggt ggtttttttg tttgcaagca
     7021 gcagattacg cgcagaaaaa aaggatctca agaagatcct ttgatctttt ctacggggtc
     7081 tgacgctcag tggaacgaaa actcacgtta agggattttg gtcatgagat tatcaaaaag
     7141 gatcttcacc tagatccttt taaattaaaa atgaagtttt aaatcaatct aaagtatata
     7201 tgagtaaact tggtctgaca gttaccaatg cttaatcagt gaggcaccta tctcagcgat
     7261 ctgtctattt cgttcatcca tagttgcctg actccccgtc gtgtagataa ctacgatacg
     7321 ggagggctta ccatctggcc ccagtgctgc aatgataccg cgagacccac gctcaccggc
     7381 tccagattta tcagcaataa accagccagc cggaagggcc gagcgcagaa gtggtcctgc
     7441 aactttatcc gcctccatcc agtctattaa ttgttgccgg gaagctagag taagtagttc
     7501 gccagttaat agtttgcgca acgttgttgc cattgctaca ggcatcgtgg tgtcacgctc
     7561 gtcgtttggt atggcttcat tcagctccgg ttcccaacga tcaaggcgag ttacatgatc
     7621 ccccatgttg tgcaaaaaag cggttagctc cttcggtcct ccgatcgttg tcagaagtaa
     7681 gttggccgca gtgttatcac tcatggttat ggcagcactg cataattctc ttactgtcat
     7741 gccatccgta agatgctttt ctgtgactgg tgagtactca accaagtcat tctgagaata
     7801 gtgtatgcgg cgaccgagtt gctcttgccc ggcgtcaata cgggataata ccgcgccaca
     7861 tagcagaact ttaaaagtgc tcatcattgg aaaacgttct tcggggcgaa aactctcaag
     7921 gatcttaccg ctgttgagat ccagttcgat gtaacccact cgtgcaccca actgatcttc
     7981 agcatctttt actttcacca gcgtttctgg gtgagcaaaa acaggaaggc aaaatgccgc
     8041 aaaaaaggga ataagggcga cacggaaatg ttgaatactc atactcttcc tttttcaata
     8101 ttattgaagc atttatcagg gttattgtct catgagcgga tacatatttg aatgtattta
     8161 gaaaaataaa caaatagggg ttccgcgcac atttccccga aaagtgccac ctgatgcggt
     8221 gtgaaatacc gcacagatgc gtaaggagaa aataccgcat caggaaattg taagcgttaa
     8281 tattttgtta aaattcgcgt taaatttttg ttaaatcagc tcatttttta accaataggc
     8341 cgaaatcggc aaaatccctt ataaatcaaa agaatagacc gagatagggt tgagtgttgt
     8401 tccagtttgg aacaagagtc cactattaaa gaacgtggac tccaacgtca aaggnnnnnn
     8461 nnnnnnnnnn nnnnnnnnnn nnnnnnnnnn nnnnnnnnnn nnntnnnnnn nnnnnnnnnn
     8521 nnnnnnnnnn nnnnnnnnnn nnnnnnnnnn nnnnnnnnnn nnnnnnnnnn nnnnnnnnnn
     8581 nnnnnnnnnn nnnnngnnnn nnnnnnnnnn nnnnnnnnnn nnnnnnnnnn nnnnnnnnnn
     8641 nnnnnnnnnn nnnnnnnnnn nnnnnnnnnn nnnnnnnnnn nnnnnnnnnn nnnnnnnnnn
     8701 nnnnnnnnnn nnnnnnnnnn ccattcgcca ttcaggctgc gcaactgttg ggaagggcga
     8761 tcggtgcggg cctcttcgct attacgccag
//
NAME		pNOC-CS-Fluc
LOCUS       Exported                9157 bp ds-DNA     circular SYN 05-AUG-2018
DEFINITION  synthetic circular DNA
ACCESSION   .
VERSION     .
KEYWORDS    .
SOURCE      synthetic DNA construct
  ORGANISM  synthetic DNA construct
REFERENCE   1  (bases 1 to 9157)
  AUTHORS   .
  TITLE     Direct Submission
  JOURNAL   Exported Aug 5, 2018 from SnapGene Viewer 4.1.4
            http://www.snapgene.com
FEATURES             Location/Qualifiers
     source          1..9157
                     /organism="synthetic DNA construct"
                     /mol_type="other DNA"
     promoter        11..774
                     /label=LDSP promoter
     CDS             801..1826
                     /codon_start=1
                     /gene="aph(4)-Ia"
                     /product="aminoglycoside phosphotransferase from E. coli"
                     /label=HygR
                     /note="confers resistance to hygromycin"
                     /translation="MKKPELTATSVEKFLIEKFDSVSDLMQLSEGEESRAFSFDVGGRG
                     YVLRVNSCADGFYKDRYVYRHFASAALPIPEVLDIGEFSESLTYCISRRAQGVTLQDLP
                     ETELPAVLQPVAEAMDAIAAADLSQTSGFGPFGPQGIGQYTTWRDFICAIADPHVYHWQ
                     TVMDDTVSASVAQALDELMLWAEDCPEVRHLVHADFGSNNVLTDNGRITAVIDWSEAMF
                     GDSQYEVANIFFWRPWLACMEQQTRYFERRHPELAGSPRLRAYMLRIGLDQLYQSLVDG
                     NFDDAAWAQGRCDAIVRSGAGTVGRTQIARRSAAVWTDGCVEVLADSGNRRPSTRPRAK
                     E"
     misc_feature    1827..2055
                     /label=35S terminator
     protein_bind    2064..2088
                     /gene="mutant version of attB"
                     /label=attB1
                     /bound_moiety="BP Clonase(TM)"
                     /note="recombination site for the Gateway(R) BP reaction"
     promoter        2109..2940
                     /label=CCMP1779 CS promoter
     protein_bind    complement(2957..2981)
                     /gene="mutant version of attB"
                     /label=attB2
                     /bound_moiety="BP Clonase(TM)"
                     /note="recombination site for the Gateway(R) BP reaction"
     CDS             3001..4668
                     /codon_start=1
                     /label=Fluc
                     /translation="MGGSGEDAKNIKKGPAPFYPLEDGTAGEQLHKAMKRYALVPGTIA
                     FTDAHIEVDITYAEYFEMSVRLAEAMKRYGLNTNHRIVVCSENSLQFFMPVLGALFIGV
                     AVAPANDIYNERELLNSMGISQPTVVFVSKKGLQKILNVQKKLPIIQKIIIMDSKTDYQ
                     GFQSMYTFVTSHLPPGFNEYDFVPESFDRDKTIALIMNSSGSTGLPKGVALPHRTACVR
                     FSHARDPIFGNQIIPDTAILSVVPFHHGFGMFTTLGYLICGFRVVLMYRFEEELFLRSL
                     QDYKIQSALLVPTLFSFFAKSTLIDKYDLSNLHEIASGGAPLSKEVGEAVAKRFHLPGI
                     RQGYGLTETTSAILITPEGDDKPGAVGKVVPFFEAKVVDLDTGKTLGVNQRGELCVRGP
                     MIMSGYVNNPEATNALIDKDGWLHSGDIAYWDEDEHFFIVDRLKSLIKYKGYQVAPAEL
                     ESILLQHPNIFDAGVAGLPDDDAGELPAAVVVLEHGKTMTEKEIVDYVASQVTTAKKLR
                     GGVVFVDEVPKGLTGKLDARKIREILIKAKKGGKIAVSS"
     CDS             4669..4695
                     /codon_start=1
                     /product="HA (human influenza hemagglutinin) epitope tag"
                     /label=HA
                     /translation="YPYDVPDYA"
     misc_feature    4705..6371
                     /label=LDSP terminator
     rep_origin      complement(6830..7418)
                     /direction=LEFT
                     /label=ori
                     /note="high-copy-number ColE1/pMB1/pBR322/pUC origin of 
                     replication"
     CDS             complement(7589..8449)
                     /codon_start=1
                     /gene="bla"
                     /product="beta-lactamase"
                     /label=AmpR
                     /note="confers resistance to ampicillin, carbenicillin, and
                     related antibiotics"
                     /translation="MSIQHFRVALIPFFAAFCLPVFAHPETLVKVKDAEDQLGARVGYI
                     ELDLNSGKILESFRPEERFPMMSTFKVLLCGAVLSRIDAGQEQLGRRIHYSQNDLVEYS
                     PVTEKHLTDGMTVRELCSAAITMSDNTAANLLLTTIGGPKELTAFLHNMGDHVTRLDRW
                     EPELNEAIPNDERDTTMPVAMATTLRKLLTGELLTLASRQQLIDWMEADKVAGPLLRSA
                     LPAGWFIADKSGAGERGSRGIIAALGPDGKPSRIVVIYTTGSQATMDERNRQIAEIGAS
                     LIKHW"
     promoter        complement(8450..8554)
                     /gene="bla"
                     /label=AmpR promoter
     rep_origin      complement(8632..9087)
                     /direction=LEFT
                     /label=f1 ori
                     /note="f1 bacteriophage origin of replication; arrow 
                     indicates direction of (+) strand synthesis"
ORIGIN
        1 gtaggtctct aagatggagt ggatggagga ggaggcgagc gtagcagcaa gcgtgagtta
       61 tacagccagg cacatgtcgc aatccttcgg tctcgggctt aaaatccacg cactaatcac
      121 gctgggccat gcaaagagca atgccgaggc ccaccacaca aaacgctgtg tcgcgcgttg
      181 cggcctgaag cttcatactt cttagtcgcc gccaaaaggg ctcgagagac gagacccgtt
      241 ggcatgaccg atgttgttcg acgcggtttg cttcgtcaca gtcgacgtga ttcaggaatc
      301 tggagcctgc agatcatttt tttcagcctg atatcgttct tttccactga gaaccatcag
      361 accacctttt cttccattgt gtgaaggagt aggagttgcc gtgctgcttt gtgggagaca
      421 tctgcgatgg tgaccagcct cccgtcgtct ggtcgacgtg acgagcctct tcactgttct
      481 tcgacggaga gacgcaagcg agacggctct agaccttttg gacacgcatt ctgtgtgtga
      541 actagtggac agtgatacca cgtctgaaag ctcaccactg cccatggtgc agctacttgt
      601 cacaaagttt tgactccgtc ggtatcacca ttcgcgctcg tgtgcctggt tgttccgcca
      661 cgccggcctg ccccggggcg gggcaatatt ctaaaatctc acgcaaaaca ccgcacttac
      721 ccctcacaca tattcgtgat agaccaccac caatctcagc ccgcatcaac acagtcgagg
      781 gccccggggg gcaataagat atgaaaaagc ctgaactcac cgcgacgtct gtcgagaagt
      841 ttctgatcga aaagttcgac agcgtctccg acctgatgca gctctcggag ggcgaagaat
      901 ctcgtgcttt cagcttcgat gtaggagggc gtggatatgt cctgcgggta aatagctgcg
      961 ccgatggttt ctacaaagat cgttatgttt atcggcactt tgcatcggcc gcgctcccga
     1021 ttccggaagt gcttgacatt ggggaattca gcgagagcct gacctattgc atctcccgcc
     1081 gtgcacaggg tgtcacgttg caagacctgc ctgaaaccga actgcccgct gttctgcagc
     1141 cggtcgcgga ggccatggat gcgatcgctg cggccgatct tagccagacg agcgggttcg
     1201 gcccattcgg accgcaagga atcggtcaat acactacatg gcgtgatttc atatgcgcga
     1261 ttgctgatcc ccatgtgtat cactggcaaa ctgtgatgga cgacaccgtc agtgcgtccg
     1321 tcgcgcaggc tctcgatgag ctgatgcttt gggccgagga ctgccccgaa gtccggcacc
     1381 tcgtgcacgc ggatttcggc tccaacaatg tcctgacgga caatggccgc ataacagcgg
     1441 tcattgactg gagcgaggcg atgttcgggg attcccaata cgaggtcgcc aacatcttct
     1501 tctggaggcc gtggttggct tgtatggagc agcagacgcg ctacttcgag cggaggcatc
     1561 cggagcttgc aggatcgccg cggctccggg cgtatatgct ccgcattggt cttgaccaac
     1621 tctatcagag cttggttgac ggcaatttcg atgatgcagc ttgggcgcag ggtcgatgcg
     1681 acgcaatcgt ccgatccgga gccgggactg tcgggcgtac acaaatcgcc cgcagaagcg
     1741 cggccgtctg gaccgatggc tgtgtagaag tactcgccga tagtggaaac cgacgcccca
     1801 gcactcgtcc gagggcaaag gaatagagta gatgccgacc ggagtccgca aaaatcacca
     1861 gtctctctct acaaatctat ctctctctat ttttctccag aataatgtgt gagtagttcc
     1921 cagataaggg aattagggtt cttatagggt ttcgctcatg tgttgagcat ataagaaacc
     1981 cttagtatgt atttgtattt gtaaaatact tctatcaata aaatttctaa ttcctaaaac
     2041 caaaatccag tgacccgata tcaacaagtt tgtacaaaaa agcaggctcc gcggccgccc
     2101 ccttcaccgt tttatgttct attgagcggg ttttgggggg tcggaagaaa caagtgacag
     2161 catcttgtac aataaaaaat taagcgatat ggctaagagc ttactgcttt aattgttgta
     2221 tgctgcaatg acttcggaga gtggtagcaa atagcacttt gtcctcgtag ctagtgctgg
     2281 agggggaaac aaattaaaac atttcatttg ttatcatttc ttatgtgtag aagaggggct
     2341 atttcaaaca aatttaaata tcttcaaatc cacccaacgg ccgtgagaat gccgttgtga
     2401 cgggccttca gggaccctcg ctctcctcgc cccactctca cgacatcctc ctcaactcct
     2461 ccgtgctttt tattatttga gagattgtcc acccattcaa cgtgtacttc cctcgcatcc
     2521 tgtttacatg actgtgtgtg aatgtgttgg tcttgagtcg cgcgggcagc gccggccagc
     2581 ctttctggtc tttttgcatc cttctgtccc cctgtatttc gctccctccc tcccctctca
     2641 tcgcatcttc cctctgcgtt atcagcaatc cccagacatc cctctttggt cgttaatgta
     2701 ttgtgtcccc cttcagcata gcaaaggccc tggtgcactg cccctctcac ccctccaaga
     2761 aggatttgtc cagccagtgc gagtgattgg gggtgtgcag tgcggcaagg actccctctt
     2821 attcgcacac gcttccttta tcttcataca cattcatgga actccttcgc accctatcct
     2881 tctcgtgcgc accctctcca caggttgcac agggagaagc tgtaagacac cgcaaccatg
     2941 aagggtgggc gcgccgaccc agctttcttg tacaaagtgg ttgatagctt ggcgcgcctc
     3001 atgggcgggt ccggcgagga cgcaaagaat atcaagaaag gccctgcacc gttctaccct
     3061 ttggaggacg ggaccgcggg agagcagctt cacaaggcta tgaaacgtta cgctcttgtt
     3121 ccgggcacga tcgcattcac ggatgcccac atcgaggtcg acattacata tgctgagtac
     3181 ttcgagatgt ccgtgcgcct tgccgaagct atgaagcgtt acgggctgaa cacgaaccac
     3241 cgcatcgtgg tctgttcaga gaattcccta cagttcttta tgcccgtgtt gggggccctt
     3301 ttcattggcg tcgccgtggc ccccgccaac gacatttata acgagcgcga gctgctcaac
     3361 agcatgggga tttcgcagcc gactgtggtc ttcgtttcca agaaaggttt gcaaaagata
     3421 ttgaatgtac agaagaaact gcccattatc cagaagatta tcattatgga ctctaagacc
     3481 gattaccagg gattccagtc gatgtacact ttcgtcacga gccatctccc acccgggttc
     3541 aacgagtacg acttcgtgcc ggagagcttc gaccgcgaca agacaatcgc ccttattatg
     3601 aactctagtg gtagcaccgg tttgcccaag ggcgtggcgc tgccccatcg taccgcctgc
     3661 gtgcgcttct cccatgcgcg tgatcctatc ttcggcaacc agatcattcc ggacaccgcg
     3721 attctttcgg tcgtgccgtt tcaccatgga tttggcatgt ttacgacttt gggctacctc
     3781 atctgcggct tccgggtggt cctgatgtac cggtttgagg aagagctgtt tttgcgcagt
     3841 ctgcaggact acaagatcca gtccgcgctg ctcgtcccta cactcttttc tttctttgct
     3901 aagtccacct taatcgacaa gtacgatctg tcaaacctcc acgagatcgc ctccggaggt
     3961 gcgcccttat ctaaggaagt cggggaggct gtcgcgaaga gatttcacct gcccggcatc
     4021 aggcagggat atggcctgac cgagaccact tccgccatct tgatcacgcc cgagggtgac
     4081 gataaaccag gcgccgtggg gaaagtggtc ccttttttcg aagcaaaggt cgttgacctg
     4141 gacaccggca agacgctcgg ggtgaaccaa cgaggtgagt tgtgcgtgcg cggccctatg
     4201 attatgagcg ggtacgtgaa caatcccgaa gccaccaacg cactcattga taaggacgga
     4261 tggctacaca gcggtgatat cgcctactgg gatgaggacg agcacttctt catcgtagac
     4321 cggctgaagt cgctcatcaa gtacaagggg tatcaggtgg cccctgcgga gttggaatct
     4381 attctgctcc aacaccctaa tatcttcgac gccggcgtgg ccggcttgcc cgacgatgac
     4441 gcgggcgagc ttcccgccgc ggttgtggtc ctggagcacg gcaagacgat gaccgagaag
     4501 gagatcgtag actacgtggc ttcccaagtg actacggcga agaagttgag gggtggagta
     4561 gtgttcgtgg atgaggtccc caaggggctc accggtaagc tcgatgcccg taagatccga
     4621 gagatcttga ttaaggctaa gaaggggggc aagatcgccg tgtcgtcgta tccctacgat
     4681 gttcccgatt atgcctaaga gctcgaaaga tccaagagag acgagtagag attttttttt
     4741 tgggattgat gtttgtcgtt ctttgagttg tcgtcgagtt acgccttttg taagaatgtt
     4801 ccgcaggaga ggaggaggat gggcatgagt gagggtgaga gggcttgccc gctttttttt
     4861 ttaaaaacgc tgaagacgtg gttgtcaaac aaacccccca tagaaacgat tttgttacgg
     4921 tgcggtccag acgtcacttg aatggctccg cggaaaggcc agggagggaa ggggggaggg
     4981 aggaaacatg aaacatgttg aacggctcaa cagggtttgg gggacaagag aggtagcgcc
     5041 ctgatggact gctccctccc ctcctttccc tcaatgtctc attcatccat gcttccccct
     5101 tctctctctc ccctccgttc catcccccgc gggcgtggta gtggcgtgat gggatccact
     5161 aaaatgtacg tgtaagaaaa gccggtgagc ttacgctttt gtgaaagtgg gagtacgagt
     5221 gttgtgtgtg tgtgtagtgg tttcagaccc cagacagagg cgaagcagaa aaagcagacg
     5281 atgaagacga cgaagaaatg agcagtctat ttttatcgtg gaaacagaag aggtgatatc
     5341 gtctcgttct ttgttatcac ctaccccgcg tgcatgtaca tgcagccttt ttattttgta
     5401 atctttcccg aaaaatcaac cgccacctcc cccccgcctt ctctcaccca tcatcttctc
     5461 ctgtttatct tctactttac actagatcgc atggcacatc tccctcgcaa tccatcggtg
     5521 caaccatcat cgatcccact cctccctccc tccctccctc cctcctcgca tctcttctaa
     5581 gaaatccgct agctgcgaac gcagctcacc tacctcattt atcagagcct cgattcggtc
     5641 cttttccttc tcccctacct cgccgcaaac agcaacagaa gcaggagcag caggagcagc
     5701 ggcacctgtg tcaacagcac aagggcaagt acagacagaa gacgaggcgg aggaggagga
     5761 agacgatgtg atgtcattgg agctggctaa actattagcc gttgctctca ccgcctttcc
     5821 ccaaaactct tccacccatc gtgtcactcc ttctatcagg ggaaccatcc ctcttttcct
     5881 ccccaccttc ttccccttgc tcttcttctt cctttgtctc tttgttcccc ctcctctctt
     5941 cgcctcctcc tccgcatcgt cctctccttt tatcaagtct tgcgttgcaa aggaagcaag
     6001 ctctttgtga aggaccgcgc aagggatagg agagtggaga gtgaggtgat gcagacaaac
     6061 cgaggattcc cgggcgtcag ataacctaaa atcgactact tcttgaggtg gaggaggagg
     6121 gggaggagac ggagaataag tgtgtgtaga aatatagctt gctgcctctg cttccatctt
     6181 cgataaaatt gctgttgctg ttgctgttgc ggctgatatc tgctgcggct gctgctgcac
     6241 ctcctgaacg aagactgcag ccgcgtcttc accctcttgg actactctgc cctcctccct
     6301 tgcctttaca actcgatcga cgagattcgt gccagtgctg tcatcatcat tggaaagagc
     6361 aacagcatca ccttaagatt gaatcctgtt gccggtcttg cgatgattat catataattt
     6421 ctgttgaatt acgttaagca tgtaataatt aacatgtaat gcatgacgtt atttatgaga
     6481 tgggttttta tgattagagt cccgcaatta tacatttaat acgcgataga aaacaaaata
     6541 tagcgcgcaa actaggataa attatcgcgc gcggtgtcat ctatgttact aggctgcatt
     6601 aatgaatcgg ccaacgcgcg gggagaggcg gtttgcgtat tgggcgctct tccgcttcct
     6661 cgctcactga ctcgctgcgc tcggtcgttc ggctgcggcg agcggtatca gctcactcaa
     6721 aggcggtaat acggttatcc acagaatcag gggataacgc aggaaagaac atgtgagcaa
     6781 aaggccagca aaaggccagg aaccgtaaaa aggccgcgtt gctggcgttt ttccataggc
     6841 tccgcccccc tgacgagcat cacaaaaatc gacgctcaag tcagaggtgg cgaaacccga
     6901 caggactata aagataccag gcgtttcccc ctggaagctc cctcgtgcgc tctcctgttc
     6961 cgaccctgcc gcttaccgga tacctgtccg cctttctccc ttcgggaagc gtggcgcttt
     7021 ctcatagctc acgctgtagg tatctcagtt cggtgtaggt cgttcgctcc aagctgggct
     7081 gtgtgcacga accccccgtt cagcccgacc gctgcgcctt atccggtaac tatcgtcttg
     7141 agtccaaccc ggtaagacac gacttatcgc cactggcagc agccactggt aacaggatta
     7201 gcagagcgag gtatgtaggc ggtgctacag agttcttgaa gtggtggcct aactacggct
     7261 acactagaag aacagtattt ggtatctgcg ctctgctgaa gccagttacc ttcggaaaaa
     7321 gagttggtag ctcttgatcc ggcaaacaaa ccaccgctgg tagcggtggt ttttttgttt
     7381 gcaagcagca gattacgcgc agaaaaaaag gatctcaaga agatcctttg atcttttcta
     7441 cggggtctga cgctcagtgg aacgaaaact cacgttaagg gattttggtc atgagattat
     7501 caaaaaggat cttcacctag atccttttaa attaaaaatg aagttttaaa tcaatctaaa
     7561 gtatatatga gtaaacttgg tctgacagtt accaatgctt aatcagtgag gcacctatct
     7621 cagcgatctg tctatttcgt tcatccatag ttgcctgact ccccgtcgtg tagataacta
     7681 cgatacggga gggcttacca tctggcccca gtgctgcaat gataccgcga gacccacgct
     7741 caccggctcc agatttatca gcaataaacc agccagccgg aagggccgag cgcagaagtg
     7801 gtcctgcaac tttatccgcc tccatccagt ctattaattg ttgccgggaa gctagagtaa
     7861 gtagttcgcc agttaatagt ttgcgcaacg ttgttgccat tgctacaggc atcgtggtgt
     7921 cacgctcgtc gtttggtatg gcttcattca gctccggttc ccaacgatca aggcgagtta
     7981 catgatcccc catgttgtgc aaaaaagcgg ttagctcctt cggtcctccg atcgttgtca
     8041 gaagtaagtt ggccgcagtg ttatcactca tggttatggc agcactgcat aattctctta
     8101 ctgtcatgcc atccgtaaga tgcttttctg tgactggtga gtactcaacc aagtcattct
     8161 gagaatagtg tatgcggcga ccgagttgct cttgcccggc gtcaatacgg gataataccg
     8221 cgccacatag cagaacttta aaagtgctca tcattggaaa acgttcttcg gggcgaaaac
     8281 tctcaaggat cttaccgctg ttgagatcca gttcgatgta acccactcgt gcacccaact
     8341 gatcttcagc atcttttact ttcaccagcg tttctgggtg agcaaaaaca ggaaggcaaa
     8401 atgccgcaaa aaagggaata agggcgacac ggaaatgttg aatactcata ctcttccttt
     8461 ttcaatatta ttgaagcatt tatcagggtt attgtctcat gagcggatac atatttgaat
     8521 gtatttagaa aaataaacaa ataggggttc cgcgcacatt tccccgaaaa gtgccacctg
     8581 atgcggtgtg aaataccgca cagatgcgta aggagaaaat accgcatcag gaaattgtaa
     8641 gcgttaatat tttgttaaaa ttcgcgttaa atttttgtta aatcagctca ttttttaacc
     8701 aataggccga aatcggcaaa atcccttata aatcaaaaga atagaccgag atagggttga
     8761 gtgttgttcc agtttggaac aagagtccac tattaaagaa cgtggactcc aacgtcaaag
     8821 gnnnnnnnnn nnnnnnnnnn nnnnnnnnnn nnnnnnnnnn nnnnnnnnnn tnnnnnnnnn
     8881 nnnnnnnnnn nnnnnnnnnn nnnnnnnnnn nnnnnnnnnn nnnnnnnnnn nnnnnnnnnn
     8941 nnnnnnnnnn nnnnnnnnnn nngnnnnnnn nnnnnnnnnn nnnnnnnnnn nnnnnnnnnn
     9001 nnnnnnnnnn nnnnnnnnnn nnnnnnnnnn nnnnnnnnnn nnnnnnnnnn nnnnnnnnnn
     9061 nnnnnnnnnn nnnnnnnnnn nnnnnnncca ttcgccattc aggctgcgca actgttggga
     9121 agggcgatcg gtgcgggcct cttcgctatt acgccag
//
NAME		pNOC-CS-Nluc
LOCUS       Exported                8003 bp ds-DNA     circular SYN 05-AUG-2018
DEFINITION  synthetic circular DNA
ACCESSION   .
VERSION     .
KEYWORDS    .
SOURCE      synthetic DNA construct
  ORGANISM  synthetic DNA construct
REFERENCE   1  (bases 1 to 8003)
  AUTHORS   .
  TITLE     Direct Submission
  JOURNAL   Exported Aug 5, 2018 from SnapGene Viewer 4.1.4
            http://www.snapgene.com
FEATURES             Location/Qualifiers
     source          1..8003
                     /organism="synthetic DNA construct"
                     /mol_type="other DNA"
     promoter        11..774
                     /label=LDSP promoter
     CDS             801..1826
                     /codon_start=1
                     /gene="aph(4)-Ia"
                     /product="aminoglycoside phosphotransferase from E. coli"
                     /label=HygR
                     /note="confers resistance to hygromycin"
                     /translation="MKKPELTATSVEKFLIEKFDSVSDLMQLSEGEESRAFSFDVGGRG
                     YVLRVNSCADGFYKDRYVYRHFASAALPIPEVLDIGEFSESLTYCISRRAQGVTLQDLP
                     ETELPAVLQPVAEAMDAIAAADLSQTSGFGPFGPQGIGQYTTWRDFICAIADPHVYHWQ
                     TVMDDTVSASVAQALDELMLWAEDCPEVRHLVHADFGSNNVLTDNGRITAVIDWSEAMF
                     GDSQYEVANIFFWRPWLACMEQQTRYFERRHPELAGSPRLRAYMLRIGLDQLYQSLVDG
                     NFDDAAWAQGRCDAIVRSGAGTVGRTQIARRSAAVWTDGCVEVLADSGNRRPSTRPRAK
                     E"
     terminator      1827..2055
                     /label=35S terminator
     protein_bind    2064..2088
                     /gene="mutant version of attB"
                     /label=attB1
                     /bound_moiety="BP Clonase(TM)"
                     /note="recombination site for the Gateway(R) BP reaction"
     promoter        2109..2940
                     /label=CCMP1779 CS promoter
     protein_bind    complement(2957..2981)
                     /gene="mutant version of attB"
                     /label=attB2
                     /bound_moiety="BP Clonase(TM)"
                     /note="recombination site for the Gateway(R) BP reaction"
     CDS             3001..3516
                     /codon_start=1
                     /label=Nluc
                     /translation="MVFTLEDFVGDWRQTAGYNLDQVLEQGGVSSLFQNLGVSVTPIQR
                     IVLSGENGLKIDIHVIIPYEGLSGDQMGQIEKIFKVVYPVDDHHFKVILHYGTLVIDGV
                     TPNMIDYFGRPYEGIAVFDGKKITVTGTLWNGNKIIDERLINPDGSLLFRVTINGVTGW
                     RLCERILAG"
     CDS             3517..3543
                     /codon_start=1
                     /product="HA (human influenza hemagglutinin) epitope tag"
                     /label=HA
                     /translation="YPYDVPDYA"
     terminator      3551..5217
                     /label=LDSP terminator
     rep_origin      complement(5676..6264)
                     /direction=LEFT
                     /label=ori
                     /note="high-copy-number ColE1/pMB1/pBR322/pUC origin of 
                     replication"
     CDS             complement(6435..7295)
                     /codon_start=1
                     /gene="bla"
                     /product="beta-lactamase"
                     /label=AmpR
                     /note="confers resistance to ampicillin, carbenicillin, and
                     related antibiotics"
                     /translation="MSIQHFRVALIPFFAAFCLPVFAHPETLVKVKDAEDQLGARVGYI
                     ELDLNSGKILESFRPEERFPMMSTFKVLLCGAVLSRIDAGQEQLGRRIHYSQNDLVEYS
                     PVTEKHLTDGMTVRELCSAAITMSDNTAANLLLTTIGGPKELTAFLHNMGDHVTRLDRW
                     EPELNEAIPNDERDTTMPVAMATTLRKLLTGELLTLASRQQLIDWMEADKVAGPLLRSA
                     LPAGWFIADKSGAGERGSRGIIAALGPDGKPSRIVVIYTTGSQATMDERNRQIAEIGAS
                     LIKHW"
     promoter        complement(7296..7400)
                     /gene="bla"
                     /label=AmpR promoter
     rep_origin      complement(7478..7933)
                     /direction=LEFT
                     /label=f1 ori
                     /note="f1 bacteriophage origin of replication; arrow 
                     indicates direction of (+) strand synthesis"
ORIGIN
        1 gtaggtctct aagatggagt ggatggagga ggaggcgagc gtagcagcaa gcgtgagtta
       61 tacagccagg cacatgtcgc aatccttcgg tctcgggctt aaaatccacg cactaatcac
      121 gctgggccat gcaaagagca atgccgaggc ccaccacaca aaacgctgtg tcgcgcgttg
      181 cggcctgaag cttcatactt cttagtcgcc gccaaaaggg ctcgagagac gagacccgtt
      241 ggcatgaccg atgttgttcg acgcggtttg cttcgtcaca gtcgacgtga ttcaggaatc
      301 tggagcctgc agatcatttt tttcagcctg atatcgttct tttccactga gaaccatcag
      361 accacctttt cttccattgt gtgaaggagt aggagttgcc gtgctgcttt gtgggagaca
      421 tctgcgatgg tgaccagcct cccgtcgtct ggtcgacgtg acgagcctct tcactgttct
      481 tcgacggaga gacgcaagcg agacggctct agaccttttg gacacgcatt ctgtgtgtga
      541 actagtggac agtgatacca cgtctgaaag ctcaccactg cccatggtgc agctacttgt
      601 cacaaagttt tgactccgtc ggtatcacca ttcgcgctcg tgtgcctggt tgttccgcca
      661 cgccggcctg ccccggggcg gggcaatatt ctaaaatctc acgcaaaaca ccgcacttac
      721 ccctcacaca tattcgtgat agaccaccac caatctcagc ccgcatcaac acagtcgagg
      781 gccccggggg gcaataagat atgaaaaagc ctgaactcac cgcgacgtct gtcgagaagt
      841 ttctgatcga aaagttcgac agcgtctccg acctgatgca gctctcggag ggcgaagaat
      901 ctcgtgcttt cagcttcgat gtaggagggc gtggatatgt cctgcgggta aatagctgcg
      961 ccgatggttt ctacaaagat cgttatgttt atcggcactt tgcatcggcc gcgctcccga
     1021 ttccggaagt gcttgacatt ggggaattca gcgagagcct gacctattgc atctcccgcc
     1081 gtgcacaggg tgtcacgttg caagacctgc ctgaaaccga actgcccgct gttctgcagc
     1141 cggtcgcgga ggccatggat gcgatcgctg cggccgatct tagccagacg agcgggttcg
     1201 gcccattcgg accgcaagga atcggtcaat acactacatg gcgtgatttc atatgcgcga
     1261 ttgctgatcc ccatgtgtat cactggcaaa ctgtgatgga cgacaccgtc agtgcgtccg
     1321 tcgcgcaggc tctcgatgag ctgatgcttt gggccgagga ctgccccgaa gtccggcacc
     1381 tcgtgcacgc ggatttcggc tccaacaatg tcctgacgga caatggccgc ataacagcgg
     1441 tcattgactg gagcgaggcg atgttcgggg attcccaata cgaggtcgcc aacatcttct
     1501 tctggaggcc gtggttggct tgtatggagc agcagacgcg ctacttcgag cggaggcatc
     1561 cggagcttgc aggatcgccg cggctccggg cgtatatgct ccgcattggt cttgaccaac
     1621 tctatcagag cttggttgac ggcaatttcg atgatgcagc ttgggcgcag ggtcgatgcg
     1681 acgcaatcgt ccgatccgga gccgggactg tcgggcgtac acaaatcgcc cgcagaagcg
     1741 cggccgtctg gaccgatggc tgtgtagaag tactcgccga tagtggaaac cgacgcccca
     1801 gcactcgtcc gagggcaaag gaatagagta gatgccgacc ggagtccgca aaaatcacca
     1861 gtctctctct acaaatctat ctctctctat ttttctccag aataatgtgt gagtagttcc
     1921 cagataaggg aattagggtt cttatagggt ttcgctcatg tgttgagcat ataagaaacc
     1981 cttagtatgt atttgtattt gtaaaatact tctatcaata aaatttctaa ttcctaaaac
     2041 caaaatccag tgacccgata tcaacaagtt tgtacaaaaa agcaggctcc gcggccgccc
     2101 ccttcaccgt tttatgttct attgagcggg ttttgggggg tcggaagaaa caagtgacag
     2161 catcttgtac aataaaaaat taagcgatat ggctaagagc ttactgcttt aattgttgta
     2221 tgctgcaatg acttcggaga gtggtagcaa atagcacttt gtcctcgtag ctagtgctgg
     2281 agggggaaac aaattaaaac atttcatttg ttatcatttc ttatgtgtag aagaggggct
     2341 atttcaaaca aatttaaata tcttcaaatc cacccaacgg ccgtgagaat gccgttgtga
     2401 cgggccttca gggaccctcg ctctcctcgc cccactctca cgacatcctc ctcaactcct
     2461 ccgtgctttt tattatttga gagattgtcc acccattcaa cgtgtacttc cctcgcatcc
     2521 tgtttacatg actgtgtgtg aatgtgttgg tcttgagtcg cgcgggcagc gccggccagc
     2581 ctttctggtc tttttgcatc cttctgtccc cctgtatttc gctccctccc tcccctctca
     2641 tcgcatcttc cctctgcgtt atcagcaatc cccagacatc cctctttggt cgttaatgta
     2701 ttgtgtcccc cttcagcata gcaaaggccc tggtgcactg cccctctcac ccctccaaga
     2761 aggatttgtc cagccagtgc gagtgattgg gggtgtgcag tgcggcaagg actccctctt
     2821 attcgcacac gcttccttta tcttcataca cattcatgga actccttcgc accctatcct
     2881 tctcgtgcgc accctctcca caggttgcac agggagaagc tgtaagacac cgcaaccatg
     2941 aagggtgggc gcgccgaccc agctttcttg tacaaagtgg ttgatagctt ggcgcgcctc
     3001 atggtgttta ctctcgagga cttcgtgggc gactggcggc agacagctgg ctataacctc
     3061 gaccaggtgc tggagcaggg cggtgtgtcc tcgcttttcc agaacctggg cgtctccgtg
     3121 accccaatcc agcgcatcgt cctgagcggc gagaacggcc tgaagatcga catccacgtc
     3181 atcattccct acgagggcct gagcggggac caaatgggcc agatcgagaa gatcttcaag
     3241 gttgtgtacc ccgtggacga tcaccacttc aaggtgatac tgcactacgg gacgctggtc
     3301 atcgacggtg tgacgccgaa catgattgac tacttcggcc gtccttacga gggcattgcc
     3361 gtgttcgacg gcaagaagat cacggtgacc ggcaccctgt ggaacggcaa taagatcatt
     3421 gacgagcggc tgatcaaccc ggatggctcg ctgttgttcc gcgtgaccat caacggggta
     3481 accggctggc gcctgtgcga gcgcatcctg gccggatacc cctacgacgt gcccgactac
     3541 gcgtgagctc gaaagatcca agagagacga gtagagattt tttttttggg attgatgttt
     3601 gtcgttcttt gagttgtcgt cgagttacgc cttttgtaag aatgttccgc aggagaggag
     3661 gaggatgggc atgagtgagg gtgagagggc ttgcccgctt ttttttttaa aaacgctgaa
     3721 gacgtggttg tcaaacaaac cccccataga aacgattttg ttacggtgcg gtccagacgt
     3781 cacttgaatg gctccgcgga aaggccaggg agggaagggg ggagggagga aacatgaaac
     3841 atgttgaacg gctcaacagg gtttggggga caagagaggt agcgccctga tggactgctc
     3901 cctcccctcc tttccctcaa tgtctcattc atccatgctt cccccttctc tctctcccct
     3961 ccgttccatc ccccgcgggc gtggtagtgg cgtgatggga tccactaaaa tgtacgtgta
     4021 agaaaagccg gtgagcttac gcttttgtga aagtgggagt acgagtgttg tgtgtgtgtg
     4081 tagtggtttc agaccccaga cagaggcgaa gcagaaaaag cagacgatga agacgacgaa
     4141 gaaatgagca gtctattttt atcgtggaaa cagaagaggt gatatcgtct cgttctttgt
     4201 tatcacctac cccgcgtgca tgtacatgca gcctttttat tttgtaatct ttcccgaaaa
     4261 atcaaccgcc acctcccccc cgccttctct cacccatcat cttctcctgt ttatcttcta
     4321 ctttacacta gatcgcatgg cacatctccc tcgcaatcca tcggtgcaac catcatcgat
     4381 cccactcctc cctccctccc tccctccctc ctcgcatctc ttctaagaaa tccgctagct
     4441 gcgaacgcag ctcacctacc tcatttatca gagcctcgat tcggtccttt tccttctccc
     4501 ctacctcgcc gcaaacagca acagaagcag gagcagcagg agcagcggca cctgtgtcaa
     4561 cagcacaagg gcaagtacag acagaagacg aggcggagga ggaggaagac gatgtgatgt
     4621 cattggagct ggctaaacta ttagccgttg ctctcaccgc ctttccccaa aactcttcca
     4681 cccatcgtgt cactccttct atcaggggaa ccatccctct tttcctcccc accttcttcc
     4741 ccttgctctt cttcttcctt tgtctctttg ttccccctcc tctcttcgcc tcctcctccg
     4801 catcgtcctc tccttttatc aagtcttgcg ttgcaaagga agcaagctct ttgtgaagga
     4861 ccgcgcaagg gataggagag tggagagtga ggtgatgcag acaaaccgag gattcccggg
     4921 cgtcagataa cctaaaatcg actacttctt gaggtggagg aggaggggga ggagacggag
     4981 aataagtgtg tgtagaaata tagcttgctg cctctgcttc catcttcgat aaaattgctg
     5041 ttgctgttgc tgttgcggct gatatctgct gcggctgctg ctgcacctcc tgaacgaaga
     5101 ctgcagccgc gtcttcaccc tcttggacta ctctgccctc ctcccttgcc tttacaactc
     5161 gatcgacgag attcgtgcca gtgctgtcat catcattgga aagagcaaca gcatcacctt
     5221 aagattgaat cctgttgccg gtcttgcgat gattatcata taatttctgt tgaattacgt
     5281 taagcatgta ataattaaca tgtaatgcat gacgttattt atgagatggg tttttatgat
     5341 tagagtcccg caattataca tttaatacgc gatagaaaac aaaatatagc gcgcaaacta
     5401 ggataaatta tcgcgcgcgg tgtcatctat gttactaggc tgcattaatg aatcggccaa
     5461 cgcgcgggga gaggcggttt gcgtattggg cgctcttccg cttcctcgct cactgactcg
     5521 ctgcgctcgg tcgttcggct gcggcgagcg gtatcagctc actcaaaggc ggtaatacgg
     5581 ttatccacag aatcagggga taacgcagga aagaacatgt gagcaaaagg ccagcaaaag
     5641 gccaggaacc gtaaaaaggc cgcgttgctg gcgtttttcc ataggctccg cccccctgac
     5701 gagcatcaca aaaatcgacg ctcaagtcag aggtggcgaa acccgacagg actataaaga
     5761 taccaggcgt ttccccctgg aagctccctc gtgcgctctc ctgttccgac cctgccgctt
     5821 accggatacc tgtccgcctt tctcccttcg ggaagcgtgg cgctttctca tagctcacgc
     5881 tgtaggtatc tcagttcggt gtaggtcgtt cgctccaagc tgggctgtgt gcacgaaccc
     5941 cccgttcagc ccgaccgctg cgccttatcc ggtaactatc gtcttgagtc caacccggta
     6001 agacacgact tatcgccact ggcagcagcc actggtaaca ggattagcag agcgaggtat
     6061 gtaggcggtg ctacagagtt cttgaagtgg tggcctaact acggctacac tagaagaaca
     6121 gtatttggta tctgcgctct gctgaagcca gttaccttcg gaaaaagagt tggtagctct
     6181 tgatccggca aacaaaccac cgctggtagc ggtggttttt ttgtttgcaa gcagcagatt
     6241 acgcgcagaa aaaaaggatc tcaagaagat cctttgatct tttctacggg gtctgacgct
     6301 cagtggaacg aaaactcacg ttaagggatt ttggtcatga gattatcaaa aaggatcttc
     6361 acctagatcc ttttaaatta aaaatgaagt tttaaatcaa tctaaagtat atatgagtaa
     6421 acttggtctg acagttacca atgcttaatc agtgaggcac ctatctcagc gatctgtcta
     6481 tttcgttcat ccatagttgc ctgactcccc gtcgtgtaga taactacgat acgggagggc
     6541 ttaccatctg gccccagtgc tgcaatgata ccgcgagacc cacgctcacc ggctccagat
     6601 ttatcagcaa taaaccagcc agccggaagg gccgagcgca gaagtggtcc tgcaacttta
     6661 tccgcctcca tccagtctat taattgttgc cgggaagcta gagtaagtag ttcgccagtt
     6721 aatagtttgc gcaacgttgt tgccattgct acaggcatcg tggtgtcacg ctcgtcgttt
     6781 ggtatggctt cattcagctc cggttcccaa cgatcaaggc gagttacatg atcccccatg
     6841 ttgtgcaaaa aagcggttag ctccttcggt cctccgatcg ttgtcagaag taagttggcc
     6901 gcagtgttat cactcatggt tatggcagca ctgcataatt ctcttactgt catgccatcc
     6961 gtaagatgct tttctgtgac tggtgagtac tcaaccaagt cattctgaga atagtgtatg
     7021 cggcgaccga gttgctcttg cccggcgtca atacgggata ataccgcgcc acatagcaga
     7081 actttaaaag tgctcatcat tggaaaacgt tcttcggggc gaaaactctc aaggatctta
     7141 ccgctgttga gatccagttc gatgtaaccc actcgtgcac ccaactgatc ttcagcatct
     7201 tttactttca ccagcgtttc tgggtgagca aaaacaggaa ggcaaaatgc cgcaaaaaag
     7261 ggaataaggg cgacacggaa atgttgaata ctcatactct tcctttttca atattattga
     7321 agcatttatc agggttattg tctcatgagc ggatacatat ttgaatgtat ttagaaaaat
     7381 aaacaaatag gggttccgcg cacatttccc cgaaaagtgc cacctgatgc ggtgtgaaat
     7441 accgcacaga tgcgtaagga gaaaataccg catcaggaaa ttgtaagcgt taatattttg
     7501 ttaaaattcg cgttaaattt ttgttaaatc agctcatttt ttaaccaata ggccgaaatc
     7561 ggcaaaatcc cttataaatc aaaagaatag accgagatag ggttgagtgt tgttccagtt
     7621 tggaacaaga gtccactatt aaagaacgtg gactccaacg tcaaaggnnn nnnnnnnnnn
     7681 nnnnnnnnnn nnnnnnnnnn nnnnnnnnnn nnnnnntnnn nnnnnnnnnn nnnnnnnnnn
     7741 nnnnnnnnnn nnnnnnnnnn nnnnnnnnnn nnnnnnnnnn nnnnnnnnnn nnnnnnnnnn
     7801 nnnnnnnngn nnnnnnnnnn nnnnnnnnnn nnnnnnnnnn nnnnnnnnnn nnnnnnnnnn
     7861 nnnnnnnnnn nnnnnnnnnn nnnnnnnnnn nnnnnnnnnn nnnnnnnnnn nnnnnnnnnn
     7921 nnnnnnnnnn nnnccattcg ccattcaggc tgcgcaactg ttgggaaggg cgatcggtgc
     7981 gggcctcttc gctattacgc cag
//
NAME		pNOC-CS-Rluc
LOCUS       Exported                8432 bp ds-DNA     circular SYN 05-AUG-2018
DEFINITION  synthetic circular DNA
ACCESSION   .
VERSION     .
KEYWORDS    .
SOURCE      synthetic DNA construct
  ORGANISM  synthetic DNA construct
REFERENCE   1  (bases 1 to 8432)
  AUTHORS   .
  TITLE     Direct Submission
  JOURNAL   Exported Aug 5, 2018 from SnapGene Viewer 4.1.4
            http://www.snapgene.com
FEATURES             Location/Qualifiers
     source          1..8432
                     /organism="synthetic DNA construct"
                     /mol_type="other DNA"
     promoter        11..774
                     /label=LDSP promoter
     CDS             801..1826
                     /codon_start=1
                     /gene="aph(4)-Ia"
                     /product="aminoglycoside phosphotransferase from E. coli"
                     /label=HygR
                     /note="confers resistance to hygromycin"
                     /translation="MKKPELTATSVEKFLIEKFDSVSDLMQLSEGEESRAFSFDVGGRG
                     YVLRVNSCADGFYKDRYVYRHFASAALPIPEVLDIGEFSESLTYCISRRAQGVTLQDLP
                     ETELPAVLQPVAEAMDAIAAADLSQTSGFGPFGPQGIGQYTTWRDFICAIADPHVYHWQ
                     TVMDDTVSASVAQALDELMLWAEDCPEVRHLVHADFGSNNVLTDNGRITAVIDWSEAMF
                     GDSQYEVANIFFWRPWLACMEQQTRYFERRHPELAGSPRLRAYMLRIGLDQLYQSLVDG
                     NFDDAAWAQGRCDAIVRSGAGTVGRTQIARRSAAVWTDGCVEVLADSGNRRPSTRPRAK
                     E"
     terminator      1827..2055
                     /label=35S terminator
     protein_bind    2064..2088
                     /gene="mutant version of attB"
                     /label=attB1
                     /bound_moiety="BP Clonase(TM)"
                     /note="recombination site for the Gateway(R) BP reaction"
     promoter        2109..2940
                     /label=CCMP1779 CS promoter
     protein_bind    complement(2957..2981)
                     /gene="mutant version of attB"
                     /label=attB2
                     /bound_moiety="BP Clonase(TM)"
                     /note="recombination site for the Gateway(R) BP reaction"
     CDS             3001..3945
                     /codon_start=1
                     /label=Rluc
                     /translation="MGGSGASKVYDPEQRKRMITGPQWWARCKQMNVLDSFINYYDSEK
                     HAENAVIFLHGNAASSYLWRHVVPHIEPVARCIIPDLIGMGKSGKSGNGSYRLLDHYKY
                     LTAWFELLNLPKKIIFVGHDWGACLAFHYSYEHQDKIKAIVHAESVVDVIESWDEWPDI
                     EEDIALIKSEEGEKMVLENNFFVETMLPSKIMRKLEPEEFAAYLEPFKEKGEVRRPTLS
                     WPREIPLVKGGKPDVVQIVRNYNAYLRASDDLPKMFIESDPGFFSNAIVEGAKKFPNTE
                     FVKVKGLHFSQEDAPDEMGKYIKSFVERVLKNDT"
     CDS             3946..3972
                     /codon_start=1
                     /product="HA (human influenza hemagglutinin) epitope tag"
                     /label=HA
                     /translation="YPYDVPDYA"
     terminator      3980..5646
                     /label=LDSP terminator
     rep_origin      complement(6105..6693)
                     /direction=LEFT
                     /label=ori
                     /note="high-copy-number ColE1/pMB1/pBR322/pUC origin of 
                     replication"
     CDS             complement(6864..7724)
                     /codon_start=1
                     /gene="bla"
                     /product="beta-lactamase"
                     /label=AmpR
                     /note="confers resistance to ampicillin, carbenicillin, and
                     related antibiotics"
                     /translation="MSIQHFRVALIPFFAAFCLPVFAHPETLVKVKDAEDQLGARVGYI
                     ELDLNSGKILESFRPEERFPMMSTFKVLLCGAVLSRIDAGQEQLGRRIHYSQNDLVEYS
                     PVTEKHLTDGMTVRELCSAAITMSDNTAANLLLTTIGGPKELTAFLHNMGDHVTRLDRW
                     EPELNEAIPNDERDTTMPVAMATTLRKLLTGELLTLASRQQLIDWMEADKVAGPLLRSA
                     LPAGWFIADKSGAGERGSRGIIAALGPDGKPSRIVVIYTTGSQATMDERNRQIAEIGAS
                     LIKHW"
     promoter        complement(7725..7829)
                     /gene="bla"
                     /label=AmpR promoter
     rep_origin      complement(7907..8362)
                     /direction=LEFT
                     /label=f1 ori
                     /note="f1 bacteriophage origin of replication; arrow 
                     indicates direction of (+) strand synthesis"
ORIGIN
        1 gtaggtctct aagatggagt ggatggagga ggaggcgagc gtagcagcaa gcgtgagtta
       61 tacagccagg cacatgtcgc aatccttcgg tctcgggctt aaaatccacg cactaatcac
      121 gctgggccat gcaaagagca atgccgaggc ccaccacaca aaacgctgtg tcgcgcgttg
      181 cggcctgaag cttcatactt cttagtcgcc gccaaaaggg ctcgagagac gagacccgtt
      241 ggcatgaccg atgttgttcg acgcggtttg cttcgtcaca gtcgacgtga ttcaggaatc
      301 tggagcctgc agatcatttt tttcagcctg atatcgttct tttccactga gaaccatcag
      361 accacctttt cttccattgt gtgaaggagt aggagttgcc gtgctgcttt gtgggagaca
      421 tctgcgatgg tgaccagcct cccgtcgtct ggtcgacgtg acgagcctct tcactgttct
      481 tcgacggaga gacgcaagcg agacggctct agaccttttg gacacgcatt ctgtgtgtga
      541 actagtggac agtgatacca cgtctgaaag ctcaccactg cccatggtgc agctacttgt
      601 cacaaagttt tgactccgtc ggtatcacca ttcgcgctcg tgtgcctggt tgttccgcca
      661 cgccggcctg ccccggggcg gggcaatatt ctaaaatctc acgcaaaaca ccgcacttac
      721 ccctcacaca tattcgtgat agaccaccac caatctcagc ccgcatcaac acagtcgagg
      781 gccccggggg gcaataagat atgaaaaagc ctgaactcac cgcgacgtct gtcgagaagt
      841 ttctgatcga aaagttcgac agcgtctccg acctgatgca gctctcggag ggcgaagaat
      901 ctcgtgcttt cagcttcgat gtaggagggc gtggatatgt cctgcgggta aatagctgcg
      961 ccgatggttt ctacaaagat cgttatgttt atcggcactt tgcatcggcc gcgctcccga
     1021 ttccggaagt gcttgacatt ggggaattca gcgagagcct gacctattgc atctcccgcc
     1081 gtgcacaggg tgtcacgttg caagacctgc ctgaaaccga actgcccgct gttctgcagc
     1141 cggtcgcgga ggccatggat gcgatcgctg cggccgatct tagccagacg agcgggttcg
     1201 gcccattcgg accgcaagga atcggtcaat acactacatg gcgtgatttc atatgcgcga
     1261 ttgctgatcc ccatgtgtat cactggcaaa ctgtgatgga cgacaccgtc agtgcgtccg
     1321 tcgcgcaggc tctcgatgag ctgatgcttt gggccgagga ctgccccgaa gtccggcacc
     1381 tcgtgcacgc ggatttcggc tccaacaatg tcctgacgga caatggccgc ataacagcgg
     1441 tcattgactg gagcgaggcg atgttcgggg attcccaata cgaggtcgcc aacatcttct
     1501 tctggaggcc gtggttggct tgtatggagc agcagacgcg ctacttcgag cggaggcatc
     1561 cggagcttgc aggatcgccg cggctccggg cgtatatgct ccgcattggt cttgaccaac
     1621 tctatcagag cttggttgac ggcaatttcg atgatgcagc ttgggcgcag ggtcgatgcg
     1681 acgcaatcgt ccgatccgga gccgggactg tcgggcgtac acaaatcgcc cgcagaagcg
     1741 cggccgtctg gaccgatggc tgtgtagaag tactcgccga tagtggaaac cgacgcccca
     1801 gcactcgtcc gagggcaaag gaatagagta gatgccgacc ggagtccgca aaaatcacca
     1861 gtctctctct acaaatctat ctctctctat ttttctccag aataatgtgt gagtagttcc
     1921 cagataaggg aattagggtt cttatagggt ttcgctcatg tgttgagcat ataagaaacc
     1981 cttagtatgt atttgtattt gtaaaatact tctatcaata aaatttctaa ttcctaaaac
     2041 caaaatccag tgacccgata tcaacaagtt tgtacaaaaa agcaggctcc gcggccgccc
     2101 ccttcaccgt tttatgttct attgagcggg ttttgggggg tcggaagaaa caagtgacag
     2161 catcttgtac aataaaaaat taagcgatat ggctaagagc ttactgcttt aattgttgta
     2221 tgctgcaatg acttcggaga gtggtagcaa atagcacttt gtcctcgtag ctagtgctgg
     2281 agggggaaac aaattaaaac atttcatttg ttatcatttc ttatgtgtag aagaggggct
     2341 atttcaaaca aatttaaata tcttcaaatc cacccaacgg ccgtgagaat gccgttgtga
     2401 cgggccttca gggaccctcg ctctcctcgc cccactctca cgacatcctc ctcaactcct
     2461 ccgtgctttt tattatttga gagattgtcc acccattcaa cgtgtacttc cctcgcatcc
     2521 tgtttacatg actgtgtgtg aatgtgttgg tcttgagtcg cgcgggcagc gccggccagc
     2581 ctttctggtc tttttgcatc cttctgtccc cctgtatttc gctccctccc tcccctctca
     2641 tcgcatcttc cctctgcgtt atcagcaatc cccagacatc cctctttggt cgttaatgta
     2701 ttgtgtcccc cttcagcata gcaaaggccc tggtgcactg cccctctcac ccctccaaga
     2761 aggatttgtc cagccagtgc gagtgattgg gggtgtgcag tgcggcaagg actccctctt
     2821 attcgcacac gcttccttta tcttcataca cattcatgga actccttcgc accctatcct
     2881 tctcgtgcgc accctctcca caggttgcac agggagaagc tgtaagacac cgcaaccatg
     2941 aagggtgggc gcgccgaccc agctttcttg tacaaagtgg ttgatagctt ggcgcgcctc
     3001 atgggcggat ccggcgccag caaggtgtac gaccccgagc agcgcaagcg catgatcacc
     3061 ggccctcagt ggtgggctcg ctgcaagcag atgaacgtgc tggacagctt catcaactac
     3121 tacgacagcg agaagcacgc cgagaacgcc gtgatcttcc tgcacggcaa cgccgccagc
     3181 agctacctgt ggcgccacgt ggtgccccac atcgagcccg tggcccgctg catcatcccc
     3241 gacctgatcg gcatgggcaa gagcggcaag agcggcaacg gcagctaccg cctgctggac
     3301 cactacaagt acctgaccgc ctggttcgag ctgctgaacc tgcccaagaa gatcatcttc
     3361 gtgggccacg actggggcgc ctgcctggcc ttccactaca gctacgagca ccaggacaag
     3421 atcaaggcca tcgtgcacgc cgagagcgtg gtggacgtga tcgagagctg ggacgagtgg
     3481 cccgacatcg aggaggacat cgccctgatc aagagcgagg agggcgagaa gatggtgctg
     3541 gagaacaact tcttcgtgga gaccatgctg cccagcaaga tcatgcgcaa gctggagccc
     3601 gaggagttcg ccgcctacct ggagcccttc aaggagaagg gcgaggtgcg ccgtcccacc
     3661 ctgagctggc ctcgcgagat ccccctggtg aagggcggca agcccgacgt ggtgcagatc
     3721 gtgcgcaact acaacgccta cttgcgcgcc agcgacgacc tgcccaagat gttcatcgag
     3781 agcgaccccg gcttcttcag caacgccatc gtggagggcg ccaagaagtt ccccaacacc
     3841 gagttcgtga aggtgaaggg cctgcacttc agccaggagg acgctcccga cgagatgggc
     3901 aagtacatca agagcttcgt ggagcgcgtg ctgaagaacg atacgtaccc ctatgacgtg
     3961 ccggactacg cctgagctcg aaagatccaa gagagacgag tagagatttt ttttttggga
     4021 ttgatgtttg tcgttctttg agttgtcgtc gagttacgcc ttttgtaaga atgttccgca
     4081 ggagaggagg aggatgggca tgagtgaggg tgagagggct tgcccgcttt tttttttaaa
     4141 aacgctgaag acgtggttgt caaacaaacc ccccatagaa acgattttgt tacggtgcgg
     4201 tccagacgtc acttgaatgg ctccgcggaa aggccaggga gggaaggggg gagggaggaa
     4261 acatgaaaca tgttgaacgg ctcaacaggg tttgggggac aagagaggta gcgccctgat
     4321 ggactgctcc ctcccctcct ttccctcaat gtctcattca tccatgcttc ccccttctct
     4381 ctctcccctc cgttccatcc cccgcgggcg tggtagtggc gtgatgggat ccactaaaat
     4441 gtacgtgtaa gaaaagccgg tgagcttacg cttttgtgaa agtgggagta cgagtgttgt
     4501 gtgtgtgtgt agtggtttca gaccccagac agaggcgaag cagaaaaagc agacgatgaa
     4561 gacgacgaag aaatgagcag tctattttta tcgtggaaac agaagaggtg atatcgtctc
     4621 gttctttgtt atcacctacc ccgcgtgcat gtacatgcag cctttttatt ttgtaatctt
     4681 tcccgaaaaa tcaaccgcca cctccccccc gccttctctc acccatcatc ttctcctgtt
     4741 tatcttctac tttacactag atcgcatggc acatctccct cgcaatccat cggtgcaacc
     4801 atcatcgatc ccactcctcc ctccctccct ccctccctcc tcgcatctct tctaagaaat
     4861 ccgctagctg cgaacgcagc tcacctacct catttatcag agcctcgatt cggtcctttt
     4921 ccttctcccc tacctcgccg caaacagcaa cagaagcagg agcagcagga gcagcggcac
     4981 ctgtgtcaac agcacaaggg caagtacaga cagaagacga ggcggaggag gaggaagacg
     5041 atgtgatgtc attggagctg gctaaactat tagccgttgc tctcaccgcc tttccccaaa
     5101 actcttccac ccatcgtgtc actccttcta tcaggggaac catccctctt ttcctcccca
     5161 ccttcttccc cttgctcttc ttcttccttt gtctctttgt tccccctcct ctcttcgcct
     5221 cctcctccgc atcgtcctct ccttttatca agtcttgcgt tgcaaaggaa gcaagctctt
     5281 tgtgaaggac cgcgcaaggg ataggagagt ggagagtgag gtgatgcaga caaaccgagg
     5341 attcccgggc gtcagataac ctaaaatcga ctacttcttg aggtggagga ggagggggag
     5401 gagacggaga ataagtgtgt gtagaaatat agcttgctgc ctctgcttcc atcttcgata
     5461 aaattgctgt tgctgttgct gttgcggctg atatctgctg cggctgctgc tgcacctcct
     5521 gaacgaagac tgcagccgcg tcttcaccct cttggactac tctgccctcc tcccttgcct
     5581 ttacaactcg atcgacgaga ttcgtgccag tgctgtcatc atcattggaa agagcaacag
     5641 catcacctta agattgaatc ctgttgccgg tcttgcgatg attatcatat aatttctgtt
     5701 gaattacgtt aagcatgtaa taattaacat gtaatgcatg acgttattta tgagatgggt
     5761 ttttatgatt agagtcccgc aattatacat ttaatacgcg atagaaaaca aaatatagcg
     5821 cgcaaactag gataaattat cgcgcgcggt gtcatctatg ttactaggct gcattaatga
     5881 atcggccaac gcgcggggag aggcggtttg cgtattgggc gctcttccgc ttcctcgctc
     5941 actgactcgc tgcgctcggt cgttcggctg cggcgagcgg tatcagctca ctcaaaggcg
     6001 gtaatacggt tatccacaga atcaggggat aacgcaggaa agaacatgtg agcaaaaggc
     6061 cagcaaaagg ccaggaaccg taaaaaggcc gcgttgctgg cgtttttcca taggctccgc
     6121 ccccctgacg agcatcacaa aaatcgacgc tcaagtcaga ggtggcgaaa cccgacagga
     6181 ctataaagat accaggcgtt tccccctgga agctccctcg tgcgctctcc tgttccgacc
     6241 ctgccgctta ccggatacct gtccgccttt ctcccttcgg gaagcgtggc gctttctcat
     6301 agctcacgct gtaggtatct cagttcggtg taggtcgttc gctccaagct gggctgtgtg
     6361 cacgaacccc ccgttcagcc cgaccgctgc gccttatccg gtaactatcg tcttgagtcc
     6421 aacccggtaa gacacgactt atcgccactg gcagcagcca ctggtaacag gattagcaga
     6481 gcgaggtatg taggcggtgc tacagagttc ttgaagtggt ggcctaacta cggctacact
     6541 agaagaacag tatttggtat ctgcgctctg ctgaagccag ttaccttcgg aaaaagagtt
     6601 ggtagctctt gatccggcaa acaaaccacc gctggtagcg gtggtttttt tgtttgcaag
     6661 cagcagatta cgcgcagaaa aaaaggatct caagaagatc ctttgatctt ttctacgggg
     6721 tctgacgctc agtggaacga aaactcacgt taagggattt tggtcatgag attatcaaaa
     6781 aggatcttca cctagatcct tttaaattaa aaatgaagtt ttaaatcaat ctaaagtata
     6841 tatgagtaaa cttggtctga cagttaccaa tgcttaatca gtgaggcacc tatctcagcg
     6901 atctgtctat ttcgttcatc catagttgcc tgactccccg tcgtgtagat aactacgata
     6961 cgggagggct taccatctgg ccccagtgct gcaatgatac cgcgagaccc acgctcaccg
     7021 gctccagatt tatcagcaat aaaccagcca gccggaaggg ccgagcgcag aagtggtcct
     7081 gcaactttat ccgcctccat ccagtctatt aattgttgcc gggaagctag agtaagtagt
     7141 tcgccagtta atagtttgcg caacgttgtt gccattgcta caggcatcgt ggtgtcacgc
     7201 tcgtcgtttg gtatggcttc attcagctcc ggttcccaac gatcaaggcg agttacatga
     7261 tcccccatgt tgtgcaaaaa agcggttagc tccttcggtc ctccgatcgt tgtcagaagt
     7321 aagttggccg cagtgttatc actcatggtt atggcagcac tgcataattc tcttactgtc
     7381 atgccatccg taagatgctt ttctgtgact ggtgagtact caaccaagtc attctgagaa
     7441 tagtgtatgc ggcgaccgag ttgctcttgc ccggcgtcaa tacgggataa taccgcgcca
     7501 catagcagaa ctttaaaagt gctcatcatt ggaaaacgtt cttcggggcg aaaactctca
     7561 aggatcttac cgctgttgag atccagttcg atgtaaccca ctcgtgcacc caactgatct
     7621 tcagcatctt ttactttcac cagcgtttct gggtgagcaa aaacaggaag gcaaaatgcc
     7681 gcaaaaaagg gaataagggc gacacggaaa tgttgaatac tcatactctt cctttttcaa
     7741 tattattgaa gcatttatca gggttattgt ctcatgagcg gatacatatt tgaatgtatt
     7801 tagaaaaata aacaaatagg ggttccgcgc acatttcccc gaaaagtgcc acctgatgcg
     7861 gtgtgaaata ccgcacagat gcgtaaggag aaaataccgc atcaggaaat tgtaagcgtt
     7921 aatattttgt taaaattcgc gttaaatttt tgttaaatca gctcattttt taaccaatag
     7981 gccgaaatcg gcaaaatccc ttataaatca aaagaataga ccgagatagg gttgagtgtt
     8041 gttccagttt ggaacaagag tccactatta aagaacgtgg actccaacgt caaaggnnnn
     8101 nnnnnnnnnn nnnnnnnnnn nnnnnnnnnn nnnnnnnnnn nnnnntnnnn nnnnnnnnnn
     8161 nnnnnnnnnn nnnnnnnnnn nnnnnnnnnn nnnnnnnnnn nnnnnnnnnn nnnnnnnnnn
     8221 nnnnnnnnnn nnnnnnngnn nnnnnnnnnn nnnnnnnnnn nnnnnnnnnn nnnnnnnnnn
     8281 nnnnnnnnnn nnnnnnnnnn nnnnnnnnnn nnnnnnnnnn nnnnnnnnnn nnnnnnnnnn
     8341 nnnnnnnnnn nnnnnnnnnn nnccattcgc cattcaggct gcgcaactgt tgggaagggc
     8401 gatcggtgcg ggcctcttcg ctattacgcc ag
//
NAME		pNOC-LHC8-Fluc
LOCUS       Exported                9348 bp ds-DNA     circular SYN 05-AUG-2018
DEFINITION  synthetic circular DNA
ACCESSION   .
VERSION     .
KEYWORDS    .
SOURCE      synthetic DNA construct
  ORGANISM  synthetic DNA construct
REFERENCE   1  (bases 1 to 9348)
  AUTHORS   .
  TITLE     Direct Submission
  JOURNAL   Exported Aug 5, 2018 from SnapGene Viewer 4.1.4
            http://www.snapgene.com
FEATURES             Location/Qualifiers
     source          1..9348
                     /organism="synthetic DNA construct"
                     /mol_type="other DNA"
     promoter        11..774
                     /label=LDSP promoter
     CDS             801..1826
                     /codon_start=1
                     /gene="aph(4)-Ia"
                     /product="aminoglycoside phosphotransferase from E. coli"
                     /label=HygR
                     /note="confers resistance to hygromycin"
                     /translation="MKKPELTATSVEKFLIEKFDSVSDLMQLSEGEESRAFSFDVGGRG
                     YVLRVNSCADGFYKDRYVYRHFASAALPIPEVLDIGEFSESLTYCISRRAQGVTLQDLP
                     ETELPAVLQPVAEAMDAIAAADLSQTSGFGPFGPQGIGQYTTWRDFICAIADPHVYHWQ
                     TVMDDTVSASVAQALDELMLWAEDCPEVRHLVHADFGSNNVLTDNGRITAVIDWSEAMF
                     GDSQYEVANIFFWRPWLACMEQQTRYFERRHPELAGSPRLRAYMLRIGLDQLYQSLVDG
                     NFDDAAWAQGRCDAIVRSGAGTVGRTQIARRSAAVWTDGCVEVLADSGNRRPSTRPRAK
                     E"
     terminator      1827..2055
                     /label=35S terminator
     protein_bind    2064..2088
                     /gene="mutant version of attB"
                     /label=attB1
                     /bound_moiety="BP Clonase(TM)"
                     /note="recombination site for the Gateway(R) BP reaction"
     promoter        2109..3131
                     /label=CCMP1779 LHC8 promoter
     protein_bind    complement(3148..3172)
                     /gene="mutant version of attB"
                     /label=attB2
                     /bound_moiety="BP Clonase(TM)"
                     /note="recombination site for the Gateway(R) BP reaction"
     CDS             3192..4859
                     /codon_start=1
                     /label=Fluc
                     /translation="MGGSGEDAKNIKKGPAPFYPLEDGTAGEQLHKAMKRYALVPGTIA
                     FTDAHIEVDITYAEYFEMSVRLAEAMKRYGLNTNHRIVVCSENSLQFFMPVLGALFIGV
                     AVAPANDIYNERELLNSMGISQPTVVFVSKKGLQKILNVQKKLPIIQKIIIMDSKTDYQ
                     GFQSMYTFVTSHLPPGFNEYDFVPESFDRDKTIALIMNSSGSTGLPKGVALPHRTACVR
                     FSHARDPIFGNQIIPDTAILSVVPFHHGFGMFTTLGYLICGFRVVLMYRFEEELFLRSL
                     QDYKIQSALLVPTLFSFFAKSTLIDKYDLSNLHEIASGGAPLSKEVGEAVAKRFHLPGI
                     RQGYGLTETTSAILITPEGDDKPGAVGKVVPFFEAKVVDLDTGKTLGVNQRGELCVRGP
                     MIMSGYVNNPEATNALIDKDGWLHSGDIAYWDEDEHFFIVDRLKSLIKYKGYQVAPAEL
                     ESILLQHPNIFDAGVAGLPDDDAGELPAAVVVLEHGKTMTEKEIVDYVASQVTTAKKLR
                     GGVVFVDEVPKGLTGKLDARKIREILIKAKKGGKIAVSS"
     CDS             4860..4886
                     /codon_start=1
                     /product="HA (human influenza hemagglutinin) epitope tag"
                     /label=HA
                     /translation="YPYDVPDYA"
     terminator      4896..6562
                     /label=LDSP terminator
     rep_origin      complement(7021..7609)
                     /direction=LEFT
                     /label=ori
                     /note="high-copy-number ColE1/pMB1/pBR322/pUC origin of 
                     replication"
     CDS             complement(7780..8640)
                     /codon_start=1
                     /gene="bla"
                     /product="beta-lactamase"
                     /label=AmpR
                     /note="confers resistance to ampicillin, carbenicillin, and
                     related antibiotics"
                     /translation="MSIQHFRVALIPFFAAFCLPVFAHPETLVKVKDAEDQLGARVGYI
                     ELDLNSGKILESFRPEERFPMMSTFKVLLCGAVLSRIDAGQEQLGRRIHYSQNDLVEYS
                     PVTEKHLTDGMTVRELCSAAITMSDNTAANLLLTTIGGPKELTAFLHNMGDHVTRLDRW
                     EPELNEAIPNDERDTTMPVAMATTLRKLLTGELLTLASRQQLIDWMEADKVAGPLLRSA
                     LPAGWFIADKSGAGERGSRGIIAALGPDGKPSRIVVIYTTGSQATMDERNRQIAEIGAS
                     LIKHW"
     promoter        complement(8641..8745)
                     /gene="bla"
                     /label=AmpR promoter
     rep_origin      complement(8823..9278)
                     /direction=LEFT
                     /label=f1 ori
                     /note="f1 bacteriophage origin of replication; arrow 
                     indicates direction of (+) strand synthesis"
ORIGIN
        1 gtaggtctct aagatggagt ggatggagga ggaggcgagc gtagcagcaa gcgtgagtta
       61 tacagccagg cacatgtcgc aatccttcgg tctcgggctt aaaatccacg cactaatcac
      121 gctgggccat gcaaagagca atgccgaggc ccaccacaca aaacgctgtg tcgcgcgttg
      181 cggcctgaag cttcatactt cttagtcgcc gccaaaaggg ctcgagagac gagacccgtt
      241 ggcatgaccg atgttgttcg acgcggtttg cttcgtcaca gtcgacgtga ttcaggaatc
      301 tggagcctgc agatcatttt tttcagcctg atatcgttct tttccactga gaaccatcag
      361 accacctttt cttccattgt gtgaaggagt aggagttgcc gtgctgcttt gtgggagaca
      421 tctgcgatgg tgaccagcct cccgtcgtct ggtcgacgtg acgagcctct tcactgttct
      481 tcgacggaga gacgcaagcg agacggctct agaccttttg gacacgcatt ctgtgtgtga
      541 actagtggac agtgatacca cgtctgaaag ctcaccactg cccatggtgc agctacttgt
      601 cacaaagttt tgactccgtc ggtatcacca ttcgcgctcg tgtgcctggt tgttccgcca
      661 cgccggcctg ccccggggcg gggcaatatt ctaaaatctc acgcaaaaca ccgcacttac
      721 ccctcacaca tattcgtgat agaccaccac caatctcagc ccgcatcaac acagtcgagg
      781 gccccggggg gcaataagat atgaaaaagc ctgaactcac cgcgacgtct gtcgagaagt
      841 ttctgatcga aaagttcgac agcgtctccg acctgatgca gctctcggag ggcgaagaat
      901 ctcgtgcttt cagcttcgat gtaggagggc gtggatatgt cctgcgggta aatagctgcg
      961 ccgatggttt ctacaaagat cgttatgttt atcggcactt tgcatcggcc gcgctcccga
     1021 ttccggaagt gcttgacatt ggggaattca gcgagagcct gacctattgc atctcccgcc
     1081 gtgcacaggg tgtcacgttg caagacctgc ctgaaaccga actgcccgct gttctgcagc
     1141 cggtcgcgga ggccatggat gcgatcgctg cggccgatct tagccagacg agcgggttcg
     1201 gcccattcgg accgcaagga atcggtcaat acactacatg gcgtgatttc atatgcgcga
     1261 ttgctgatcc ccatgtgtat cactggcaaa ctgtgatgga cgacaccgtc agtgcgtccg
     1321 tcgcgcaggc tctcgatgag ctgatgcttt gggccgagga ctgccccgaa gtccggcacc
     1381 tcgtgcacgc ggatttcggc tccaacaatg tcctgacgga caatggccgc ataacagcgg
     1441 tcattgactg gagcgaggcg atgttcgggg attcccaata cgaggtcgcc aacatcttct
     1501 tctggaggcc gtggttggct tgtatggagc agcagacgcg ctacttcgag cggaggcatc
     1561 cggagcttgc aggatcgccg cggctccggg cgtatatgct ccgcattggt cttgaccaac
     1621 tctatcagag cttggttgac ggcaatttcg atgatgcagc ttgggcgcag ggtcgatgcg
     1681 acgcaatcgt ccgatccgga gccgggactg tcgggcgtac acaaatcgcc cgcagaagcg
     1741 cggccgtctg gaccgatggc tgtgtagaag tactcgccga tagtggaaac cgacgcccca
     1801 gcactcgtcc gagggcaaag gaatagagta gatgccgacc ggagtccgca aaaatcacca
     1861 gtctctctct acaaatctat ctctctctat ttttctccag aataatgtgt gagtagttcc
     1921 cagataaggg aattagggtt cttatagggt ttcgctcatg tgttgagcat ataagaaacc
     1981 cttagtatgt atttgtattt gtaaaatact tctatcaata aaatttctaa ttcctaaaac
     2041 caaaatccag tgacccgata tcaacaagtt tgtacaaaaa agcaggctcc gcggccgccc
     2101 ccttcaccgc agcttgcgtt tctttttcag gatcctctgc cgaccgcgaa ccaccgtcca
     2161 cgtcacttac gtctgcgcgc gagacgtgcc ttcttatccc ggaagccgct gcagcagtgg
     2221 gaataaaagc accagcagca caccagcgca atggagtgag gaaattagag gccttctggc
     2281 cggtatgttg ggacgaccta agcttgggtt ggggtacgat gatttcgtaa cctttggtaa
     2341 atattatgcg gcagttcaga ttaaagatga taaagcagca gcggcgttgg cgagtgcgag
     2401 ggagaagctg tagcgatgag gaagggaggg gggggaggga gggatgaggg gaggggggac
     2461 atgtagagtt agtgagaagc gggtagtaag tgaggagcag gtagatgcat gtgtagagta
     2521 gaagaaggca agcgaaaccg actgaatgca tagcatcaag taacgtttaa atgcacacaa
     2581 tcagtggatc gactagcagc tgtaatagca cgagcaccag gggccgagat cggagggggg
     2641 agaggtggag gagggagaat tataaggaag aaaacccggt agaccttggt gtaatcacca
     2701 ggatacgggc gccttaataa agaagtaaaa taaaaagtgc tgcccaaggc tcactggaat
     2761 gggccgggca aagaacatga acatcgtcgg tcagcgagaa gaagcagaag cagagaagca
     2821 gggtgaggtg gtcatagttc ttttctgccg ctatcctaca atcctgaact ggctttacgc
     2881 cgtcctttgt tttccgcccc gtccttttga cattagtcct ttctttattg cgcagagcgg
     2941 cggcacaaag acgacatttt tgctgtcatt gtgctggtag atggcctgaa ttcgagcgtg
     3001 cgtggccgtc gacgtagtcg aagcccgggc cgatctatgt gcacgacgca catacagcaa
     3061 tgcacgcgtc gttgttctgg aatgcacgac aaaatctcac tagctcccac ctcaaaaata
     3121 tccacatctc taagggtggg cgcgccgacc cagctttctt gtacaaagtg gttgatagct
     3181 tggcgcgcct catgggcggg tccggcgagg acgcaaagaa tatcaagaaa ggccctgcac
     3241 cgttctaccc tttggaggac gggaccgcgg gagagcagct tcacaaggct atgaaacgtt
     3301 acgctcttgt tccgggcacg atcgcattca cggatgccca catcgaggtc gacattacat
     3361 atgctgagta cttcgagatg tccgtgcgcc ttgccgaagc tatgaagcgt tacgggctga
     3421 acacgaacca ccgcatcgtg gtctgttcag agaattccct acagttcttt atgcccgtgt
     3481 tgggggccct tttcattggc gtcgccgtgg cccccgccaa cgacatttat aacgagcgcg
     3541 agctgctcaa cagcatgggg atttcgcagc cgactgtggt cttcgtttcc aagaaaggtt
     3601 tgcaaaagat attgaatgta cagaagaaac tgcccattat ccagaagatt atcattatgg
     3661 actctaagac cgattaccag ggattccagt cgatgtacac tttcgtcacg agccatctcc
     3721 cacccgggtt caacgagtac gacttcgtgc cggagagctt cgaccgcgac aagacaatcg
     3781 cccttattat gaactctagt ggtagcaccg gtttgcccaa gggcgtggcg ctgccccatc
     3841 gtaccgcctg cgtgcgcttc tcccatgcgc gtgatcctat cttcggcaac cagatcattc
     3901 cggacaccgc gattctttcg gtcgtgccgt ttcaccatgg atttggcatg tttacgactt
     3961 tgggctacct catctgcggc ttccgggtgg tcctgatgta ccggtttgag gaagagctgt
     4021 ttttgcgcag tctgcaggac tacaagatcc agtccgcgct gctcgtccct acactctttt
     4081 ctttctttgc taagtccacc ttaatcgaca agtacgatct gtcaaacctc cacgagatcg
     4141 cctccggagg tgcgccctta tctaaggaag tcggggaggc tgtcgcgaag agatttcacc
     4201 tgcccggcat caggcaggga tatggcctga ccgagaccac ttccgccatc ttgatcacgc
     4261 ccgagggtga cgataaacca ggcgccgtgg ggaaagtggt cccttttttc gaagcaaagg
     4321 tcgttgacct ggacaccggc aagacgctcg gggtgaacca acgaggtgag ttgtgcgtgc
     4381 gcggccctat gattatgagc gggtacgtga acaatcccga agccaccaac gcactcattg
     4441 ataaggacgg atggctacac agcggtgata tcgcctactg ggatgaggac gagcacttct
     4501 tcatcgtaga ccggctgaag tcgctcatca agtacaaggg gtatcaggtg gcccctgcgg
     4561 agttggaatc tattctgctc caacacccta atatcttcga cgccggcgtg gccggcttgc
     4621 ccgacgatga cgcgggcgag cttcccgccg cggttgtggt cctggagcac ggcaagacga
     4681 tgaccgagaa ggagatcgta gactacgtgg cttcccaagt gactacggcg aagaagttga
     4741 ggggtggagt agtgttcgtg gatgaggtcc ccaaggggct caccggtaag ctcgatgccc
     4801 gtaagatccg agagatcttg attaaggcta agaagggggg caagatcgcc gtgtcgtcgt
     4861 atccctacga tgttcccgat tatgcctaag agctcgaaag atccaagaga gacgagtaga
     4921 gatttttttt ttgggattga tgtttgtcgt tctttgagtt gtcgtcgagt tacgcctttt
     4981 gtaagaatgt tccgcaggag aggaggagga tgggcatgag tgagggtgag agggcttgcc
     5041 cgcttttttt tttaaaaacg ctgaagacgt ggttgtcaaa caaacccccc atagaaacga
     5101 ttttgttacg gtgcggtcca gacgtcactt gaatggctcc gcggaaaggc cagggaggga
     5161 aggggggagg gaggaaacat gaaacatgtt gaacggctca acagggtttg ggggacaaga
     5221 gaggtagcgc cctgatggac tgctccctcc cctcctttcc ctcaatgtct cattcatcca
     5281 tgcttccccc ttctctctct cccctccgtt ccatcccccg cgggcgtggt agtggcgtga
     5341 tgggatccac taaaatgtac gtgtaagaaa agccggtgag cttacgcttt tgtgaaagtg
     5401 ggagtacgag tgttgtgtgt gtgtgtagtg gtttcagacc ccagacagag gcgaagcaga
     5461 aaaagcagac gatgaagacg acgaagaaat gagcagtcta tttttatcgt ggaaacagaa
     5521 gaggtgatat cgtctcgttc tttgttatca cctaccccgc gtgcatgtac atgcagcctt
     5581 tttattttgt aatctttccc gaaaaatcaa ccgccacctc ccccccgcct tctctcaccc
     5641 atcatcttct cctgtttatc ttctacttta cactagatcg catggcacat ctccctcgca
     5701 atccatcggt gcaaccatca tcgatcccac tcctccctcc ctccctccct ccctcctcgc
     5761 atctcttcta agaaatccgc tagctgcgaa cgcagctcac ctacctcatt tatcagagcc
     5821 tcgattcggt ccttttcctt ctcccctacc tcgccgcaaa cagcaacaga agcaggagca
     5881 gcaggagcag cggcacctgt gtcaacagca caagggcaag tacagacaga agacgaggcg
     5941 gaggaggagg aagacgatgt gatgtcattg gagctggcta aactattagc cgttgctctc
     6001 accgcctttc cccaaaactc ttccacccat cgtgtcactc cttctatcag gggaaccatc
     6061 cctcttttcc tccccacctt cttccccttg ctcttcttct tcctttgtct ctttgttccc
     6121 cctcctctct tcgcctcctc ctccgcatcg tcctctcctt ttatcaagtc ttgcgttgca
     6181 aaggaagcaa gctctttgtg aaggaccgcg caagggatag gagagtggag agtgaggtga
     6241 tgcagacaaa ccgaggattc ccgggcgtca gataacctaa aatcgactac ttcttgaggt
     6301 ggaggaggag ggggaggaga cggagaataa gtgtgtgtag aaatatagct tgctgcctct
     6361 gcttccatct tcgataaaat tgctgttgct gttgctgttg cggctgatat ctgctgcggc
     6421 tgctgctgca cctcctgaac gaagactgca gccgcgtctt caccctcttg gactactctg
     6481 ccctcctccc ttgcctttac aactcgatcg acgagattcg tgccagtgct gtcatcatca
     6541 ttggaaagag caacagcatc accttaagat tgaatcctgt tgccggtctt gcgatgatta
     6601 tcatataatt tctgttgaat tacgttaagc atgtaataat taacatgtaa tgcatgacgt
     6661 tatttatgag atgggttttt atgattagag tcccgcaatt atacatttaa tacgcgatag
     6721 aaaacaaaat atagcgcgca aactaggata aattatcgcg cgcggtgtca tctatgttac
     6781 taggctgcat taatgaatcg gccaacgcgc ggggagaggc ggtttgcgta ttgggcgctc
     6841 ttccgcttcc tcgctcactg actcgctgcg ctcggtcgtt cggctgcggc gagcggtatc
     6901 agctcactca aaggcggtaa tacggttatc cacagaatca ggggataacg caggaaagaa
     6961 catgtgagca aaaggccagc aaaaggccag gaaccgtaaa aaggccgcgt tgctggcgtt
     7021 tttccatagg ctccgccccc ctgacgagca tcacaaaaat cgacgctcaa gtcagaggtg
     7081 gcgaaacccg acaggactat aaagatacca ggcgtttccc cctggaagct ccctcgtgcg
     7141 ctctcctgtt ccgaccctgc cgcttaccgg atacctgtcc gcctttctcc cttcgggaag
     7201 cgtggcgctt tctcatagct cacgctgtag gtatctcagt tcggtgtagg tcgttcgctc
     7261 caagctgggc tgtgtgcacg aaccccccgt tcagcccgac cgctgcgcct tatccggtaa
     7321 ctatcgtctt gagtccaacc cggtaagaca cgacttatcg ccactggcag cagccactgg
     7381 taacaggatt agcagagcga ggtatgtagg cggtgctaca gagttcttga agtggtggcc
     7441 taactacggc tacactagaa gaacagtatt tggtatctgc gctctgctga agccagttac
     7501 cttcggaaaa agagttggta gctcttgatc cggcaaacaa accaccgctg gtagcggtgg
     7561 tttttttgtt tgcaagcagc agattacgcg cagaaaaaaa ggatctcaag aagatccttt
     7621 gatcttttct acggggtctg acgctcagtg gaacgaaaac tcacgttaag ggattttggt
     7681 catgagatta tcaaaaagga tcttcaccta gatcctttta aattaaaaat gaagttttaa
     7741 atcaatctaa agtatatatg agtaaacttg gtctgacagt taccaatgct taatcagtga
     7801 ggcacctatc tcagcgatct gtctatttcg ttcatccata gttgcctgac tccccgtcgt
     7861 gtagataact acgatacggg agggcttacc atctggcccc agtgctgcaa tgataccgcg
     7921 agacccacgc tcaccggctc cagatttatc agcaataaac cagccagccg gaagggccga
     7981 gcgcagaagt ggtcctgcaa ctttatccgc ctccatccag tctattaatt gttgccggga
     8041 agctagagta agtagttcgc cagttaatag tttgcgcaac gttgttgcca ttgctacagg
     8101 catcgtggtg tcacgctcgt cgtttggtat ggcttcattc agctccggtt cccaacgatc
     8161 aaggcgagtt acatgatccc ccatgttgtg caaaaaagcg gttagctcct tcggtcctcc
     8221 gatcgttgtc agaagtaagt tggccgcagt gttatcactc atggttatgg cagcactgca
     8281 taattctctt actgtcatgc catccgtaag atgcttttct gtgactggtg agtactcaac
     8341 caagtcattc tgagaatagt gtatgcggcg accgagttgc tcttgcccgg cgtcaatacg
     8401 ggataatacc gcgccacata gcagaacttt aaaagtgctc atcattggaa aacgttcttc
     8461 ggggcgaaaa ctctcaagga tcttaccgct gttgagatcc agttcgatgt aacccactcg
     8521 tgcacccaac tgatcttcag catcttttac tttcaccagc gtttctgggt gagcaaaaac
     8581 aggaaggcaa aatgccgcaa aaaagggaat aagggcgaca cggaaatgtt gaatactcat
     8641 actcttcctt tttcaatatt attgaagcat ttatcagggt tattgtctca tgagcggata
     8701 catatttgaa tgtatttaga aaaataaaca aataggggtt ccgcgcacat ttccccgaaa
     8761 agtgccacct gatgcggtgt gaaataccgc acagatgcgt aaggagaaaa taccgcatca
     8821 ggaaattgta agcgttaata ttttgttaaa attcgcgtta aatttttgtt aaatcagctc
     8881 attttttaac caataggccg aaatcggcaa aatcccttat aaatcaaaag aatagaccga
     8941 gatagggttg agtgttgttc cagtttggaa caagagtcca ctattaaaga acgtggactc
     9001 caacgtcaaa ggnnnnnnnn nnnnnnnnnn nnnnnnnnnn nnnnnnnnnn nnnnnnnnnn
     9061 ntnnnnnnnn nnnnnnnnnn nnnnnnnnnn nnnnnnnnnn nnnnnnnnnn nnnnnnnnnn
     9121 nnnnnnnnnn nnnnnnnnnn nnnnnnnnnn nnngnnnnnn nnnnnnnnnn nnnnnnnnnn
     9181 nnnnnnnnnn nnnnnnnnnn nnnnnnnnnn nnnnnnnnnn nnnnnnnnnn nnnnnnnnnn
     9241 nnnnnnnnnn nnnnnnnnnn nnnnnnnnnn nnnnnnnncc attcgccatt caggctgcgc
     9301 aactgttggg aagggcgatc ggtgcgggcc tcttcgctat tacgccag
//
NAME		pNSA-Fluc
LOCUS       Exported               10995 bp ds-DNA     circular SYN 03-AUG-2018
DEFINITION  synthetic circular DNA
ACCESSION   .
VERSION     .
KEYWORDS    .
SOURCE      synthetic DNA construct
  ORGANISM  synthetic DNA construct
REFERENCE   1  (bases 1 to 10995)
  AUTHORS   .
  TITLE     Direct Submission
  JOURNAL   Exported Aug 3, 2018 from SnapGene Viewer 4.1.4
            http://www.snapgene.com
FEATURES             Location/Qualifiers
     source          1..10995
                     /organism="synthetic DNA construct"
                     /mol_type="other DNA"
     regulatory      33..42
                     /regulatory_class="other"
                     /note="vertebrate consensus sequence for strong initiation 
                     of translation (Kozak, 1987)"
     regulatory      37..46
                     /regulatory_class="other"
                     /note="vertebrate consensus sequence for strong initiation 
                     of translation (Kozak, 1987)"
     promoter        745..1737
                     /label=CCMP537 EF promoter
     CDS             1753..2127
                     /codon_start=1
                     /gene="Sh ble from Streptoalloteichus hindustanus"
                     /product="antibiotic-binding protein"
                     /label=BleoR
                     /note="confers resistance to bleomycin, phleomycin, and 
                     Zeocin(TM)"
                     /translation="MAKLTSAVPVLTARDVAGAVEFWTDRLGFSRDFVEDDFAGVVRDD
                     VTLFISAVQDQVVPDNTLAWVWVRGLDELYAEWSEVVSTNFRDASGPAMTEIGEQPWGR
                     EFALRDPAGNCVHFVAEEQD"
     terminator      2191..2831
                     /label=LDSP terminator
     regulatory      2862..2871
                     /regulatory_class="other"
                     /note="vertebrate consensus sequence for strong initiation 
                     of translation (Kozak, 1987)"
     protein_bind    2921..3045
                     /gene="mutant version of attR"
                     /label=attR1
                     /bound_moiety="LR Clonase(TM)"
                     /note="recombination site for the Gateway(R) LR reaction"
     promoter        3070..3100
                     /label=lac UV5 promoter
                     /note="E. coli lac promoter with an ""up"" mutation"
     CDS             3154..3813
                     /codon_start=1
                     /gene="cat"
                     /product="chloramphenicol acetyltransferase"
                     /label=CmR
                     /note="confers resistance to chloramphenicol"
                     /translation="MEKKITGYTTVDISQWHRKEHFEAFQSVAQCTYNQTVQLDITAFL
                     KTVKKNKHKFYPAFIHILARLMNAHPEFRMAMKDGELVIWDSVHPCYTVFHEQTETFSS
                     LWSEYHDDFRQFLHIYSQDVACYGENLAYFPKGFIENMFFVSANPWVSFTSFDLNVANM
                     DNFFAPVFTMGKYYTQGDKVLMPLAIQVHHAVCDGFHVGRMLNELQQYCDEWQGGA"
     CDS             4155..4460
                     /codon_start=1
                     /gene="ccdB"
                     /product="CcdB, a bacterial toxin that poisons DNA gyrase"
                     /label=ccdB
                     /note="Plasmids containing the ccdB gene cannot be 
                     propagated in standard E. coli strains."
                     /translation="MQFKVYTYKRESRYRLFVDVQSDIIDTPGRRMVIPLASARLLSDK
                     VSRELYPVVHIGDESWRMMTTDMASVPVSVIGEEVADLSHRENDIKNAINLMFWGI"
     protein_bind    complement(4501..4625)
                     /gene="mutant version of attR"
                     /label=attR2
                     /bound_moiety="LR Clonase(TM)"
                     /note="recombination site for the Gateway(R) LR reaction"
     CDS             4645..6312
                     /codon_start=1
                     /label=Fluc
                     /translation="MGGSGEDAKNIKKGPAPFYPLEDGTAGEQLHKAMKRYALVPGTIA
                     FTDAHIEVDITYAEYFEMSVRLAEAMKRYGLNTNHRIVVCSENSLQFFMPVLGALFIGV
                     AVAPANDIYNERELLNSMGISQPTVVFVSKKGLQKILNVQKKLPIIQKIIIMDSKTDYQ
                     GFQSMYTFVTSHLPPGFNEYDFVPESFDRDKTIALIMNSSGSTGLPKGVALPHRTACVR
                     FSHARDPIFGNQIIPDTAILSVVPFHHGFGMFTTLGYLICGFRVVLMYRFEEELFLRSL
                     QDYKIQSALLVPTLFSFFAKSTLIDKYDLSNLHEIASGGAPLSKEVGEAVAKRFHLPGI
                     RQGYGLTETTSAILITPEGDDKPGAVGKVVPFFEAKVVDLDTGKTLGVNQRGELCVRGP
                     MIMSGYVNNPEATNALIDKDGWLHSGDIAYWDEDEHFFIVDRLKSLIKYKGYQVAPAEL
                     ESILLQHPNIFDAGVAGLPDDDAGELPAAVVVLEHGKTMTEKEIVDYVASQVTTAKKLR
                     GGVVFVDEVPKGLTGKLDARKIREILIKAKKGGKIAVSS"
     CDS             6313..6339
                     /codon_start=1
                     /product="HA (human influenza hemagglutinin) epitope tag"
                     /label=HA
                     /translation="YPYDVPDYA"
     terminator      6349..8015
                     /label=LDSP terminator
     promoter        complement(8120..8138)
                     /label=SP6 promoter
                     /note="promoter for bacteriophage SP6 RNA polymerase"
     primer_bind     complement(8156..8172)
                     /label=M13 rev
                     /note="common sequencing primer, one of multiple similar 
                     variants"
     protein_bind    8180..8196
                     /label=lac operator
                     /bound_moiety="lac repressor encoded by lacI"
                     /note="The lac repressor binds to the lac operator to 
                     inhibit transcription in E. coli. This inhibition can be 
                     relieved by adding lactose or 
                     isopropyl-beta-D-thiogalactopyranoside (IPTG)."
     promoter        complement(8204..8234)
                     /label=lac promoter
                     /note="promoter for the E. coli lac operon"
     protein_bind    8249..8270
                     /label=CAP binding site
                     /bound_moiety="E. coli catabolite activator protein"
                     /note="CAP binding activates transcription in the presence 
                     of cAMP."
     rep_origin      complement(8558..9146)
                     /direction=LEFT
                     /label=ori
                     /note="high-copy-number ColE1/pMB1/pBR322/pUC origin of 
                     replication"
     CDS             complement(9317..10177)
                     /codon_start=1
                     /gene="bla"
                     /product="beta-lactamase"
                     /label=AmpR
                     /note="confers resistance to ampicillin, carbenicillin, and
                     related antibiotics"
                     /translation="MSIQHFRVALIPFFAAFCLPVFAHPETLVKVKDAEDQLGARVGYI
                     ELDLNSGKILESFRPEERFPMMSTFKVLLCGAVLSRIDAGQEQLGRRIHYSQNDLVEYS
                     PVTEKHLTDGMTVRELCSAAITMSDNTAANLLLTTIGGPKELTAFLHNMGDHVTRLDRW
                     EPELNEAIPNDERDTTMPVAMATTLRKLLTGELLTLASRQQLIDWMEADKVAGPLLRSA
                     LPAGWFIADKSGAGERGSRGIIAALGPDGKPSRIVVIYTTGSQATMDERNRQIAEIGAS
                     LIKHW"
     promoter        complement(10178..10282)
                     /gene="bla"
                     /label=AmpR promoter
     rep_origin      complement(10360..10815)
                     /direction=LEFT
                     /label=f1 ori
                     /note="f1 bacteriophage origin of replication; arrow 
                     indicates direction of (+) strand synthesis"
     primer_bind     10956..10972
                     /label=M13 fwd
                     /note="common sequencing primer, one of multiple similar 
                     variants"
ORIGIN
        1 gggcgaattg ggcccgacgt cgcatgctcc cggccgccat ggcggccgcg ggaattcgat
       61 atcactagag tatagctaca tggtagctag tagtcgtcaa aggaaataaa gacatagcgt
      121 aaagtataca aaatgacttc cgcggcgcgg gagcggcagg cagcacttgc aaaacgaagc
      181 ccaatgggcc agattacggt caacctcgtc attttattac ggtcgtcagc aagagcggtt
      241 tagaccgtcg ccggcacggg tggctcccga tattcttggc tttcgtgggt ggaggcggcg
      301 tgtgactcct catctttaag tagtggtcgc ttttgctgca tgcttttgat cacctcgtga
      361 ttgatggctg gattctcagc tgtcttctga catctttggg tgcatgggtt gaccggtgtc
      421 gcgggaggca gaccctgttc cgtggaggtg tgtggctgcg gatgcggcga cacggaagaa
      481 gggcgtgcat cacttctctc ttagtcgatt tacgatgcgc ttctgcgcac agctcattca
      541 cccacccgcc accactcctc ttgcacatgt atgcaggtgt cgggccaagt tagtcgcgcg
      601 ctgagtggcc cgaaccccgc atgtggtagt ggaatgcgtg gtcggcagaa gccttgagca
      661 cagcgaaaga agaaaacaag ataagcaggg gatggctgcg gtttgcgcgt gcctttgccg
      721 cgcagcccgt cacaacaata cgtacgatcc ttctgattgt ttgtcgctcg gcagaaaatg
      781 aggagtctag ctctgcaaca caaagaaatt cacaaatgta acaagactct gtgccattat
      841 ttcttatttc ttcctctgtt gtcccaatcg gaaaagctag ggccgtgggg tggccgtaat
      901 cccagacatt ccgggcgctg cctcgccaac gggtggctcc cgaaggactt ggctttcgtg
      961 ggcagggagg gccctgcgct gggttttaga cgtgccgcga gtgctgcctt gattcgaggt
     1021 acacgttaga gatatgaggc acatagcagt tcgctggcac ccccgcgtgt aggcgtgtcc
     1081 tcatccgtgt ttggtttggt acgtcggtta ccggaggggc ctgtgtggct gtcaagcgcg
     1141 acgaagacgg gtgagtgttg cctcgtgcct ccaggtgctt tgatgacgcg cattgcgcgt
     1201 ttcgcttatc caaagaccgc aatcactctc tgaccatgca atcaggttga tagggacgtc
     1261 aaagtgcatt ttatggctta atgctggtcg cgcgggtgta catgtggcgt ctggacggga
     1321 acctcagaac gaagaaaaca agatagggat ggctaacagt tgcacacgtc cctcgtgtgg
     1381 ctgactgaaa gacgtttgcg ccacattaat gtgtaaacat attgagctag tcttacagtt
     1441 attcaggagg aggacaaaat taagtcgtcc gaccgtgtgt tatctaggaa gccatgacgc
     1501 gagacatgtg cctagtatct ctagtacggc tgcgtcttct ttcctccctc tttgaaagga
     1561 agccgtcggt gtccgcgatt ctattctatg cgaaagctgt ggaagatgca ttagtcgcgc
     1621 tttccttgat agttgaccgt cagtggctga ttcagggaaa tcctcacatc atcctgtctt
     1681 tctcacacga cagcctcttc tttcggaata ttcccctcaa cacctaatct gtaaaccctc
     1741 gagcagctga ccatggccaa gttgaccagt gccgttccgg tgctcaccgc gcgcgacgtc
     1801 gccggagcgg tcgagttctg gaccgaccgg ctcgggttct cccgggactt cgtggaggac
     1861 gacttcgccg gtgtggtccg ggacgacgtg accctgttca tcagcgcggt ccaggaccag
     1921 gtggtgccgg acaacaccct ggcctgggtg tgggtgcgcg gcctggacga gctgtacgcc
     1981 gagtggtcgg aggtcgtgtc cacgaacttc cgggacgcct ccgggccggc catgaccgag
     2041 atcggcgagc agccgtgggg gcgggagttc gccctgcgcg acccggccgg caactgcgtg
     2101 cacttcgtgg ccgaggagca ggactgacaa ttgggtcacg aactccagca gggctagcgt
     2161 acgcgtacga gagctccgat gccccaattg gaaagatcca agagagacga gtagagattt
     2221 tttttttggg attgatgttt gtcgttcttt gagttgtcgt cgagttacgc cttttgtaag
     2281 aatgttccgc aggagaggag gaggatgggc atgagtgagg gtgagagggc ttgcccgctt
     2341 ttttttttaa aaacgctgaa gacgtggttg tcaaacaaac cccccataga aacgattttg
     2401 ttacggtgcg gtccagacgt cacttgaatg gctccgcgga aaggccaggg agggaagggg
     2461 ggagggagga aacatgaaac atgttgaacg gctcaacagg gtttggggga caagagaggt
     2521 agcgccctga tggactgctc cctcccctcc tttccctcaa tgtctcattc atccatgctt
     2581 cccccttctc tctctcccct ccgttccatc ccccgcgggc gtggtagtgg cgtgatggga
     2641 tccactaaaa tgtacgtgta agaaaagccg gtgagcttac gcttttgtga aagtgggagt
     2701 acgagtgttg tgtgtgtgtg tagtggtttc agaccccaga cagaggcgaa gcagaaaaag
     2761 cagacgatga agacgacgaa gaaatgagca gtctattttt atcgtggaaa cagaagaggt
     2821 gatatcgtct cctgcaggca tgcaagctga tccactagag gccatggcgg ccgcactagt
     2881 ggatcccccg ggatgcatga attcaagctt atcgatatca acaagtttgt acaaaaaagc
     2941 tgaacgagaa acgtaaaatg atataaatat caatatatta aattagattt tgcataaaaa
     3001 acagactaca taatactgta aaacacaaca tatccagtca ctatggcggc cgcattaggc
     3061 accccaggct ttacacttta tgcttccggc tcgtataatg tgtggatttt gagttaggat
     3121 ccgtcgagat tttcaggagc taaggaagct aaaatggaga aaaaaatcac tggatatacc
     3181 accgttgata tatcccaatg gcatcgtaaa gaacattttg aggcatttca gtcagttgct
     3241 caatgtacct ataaccagac cgttcagctg gatattacgg cctttttaaa gaccgtaaag
     3301 aaaaataagc acaagtttta tccggccttt attcacattc ttgcccgcct gatgaatgct
     3361 catccggaat tccgtatggc aatgaaagac ggtgagctgg tgatatggga tagtgttcac
     3421 ccttgttaca ccgttttcca tgagcaaact gaaacgtttt catcgctctg gagtgaatac
     3481 cacgacgatt tccggcagtt tctacacata tattcgcaag atgtggcgtg ttacggtgaa
     3541 aacctggcct atttccctaa agggtttatt gagaatatgt ttttcgtctc agccaatccc
     3601 tgggtgagtt tcaccagttt tgatttaaac gtggccaata tggacaactt cttcgccccc
     3661 gttttcacca tgggcaaata ttatacgcaa ggcgacaagg tgctgatgcc gctggcgatt
     3721 caggttcatc atgccgtttg tgatggcttc catgtcggca gaatgcttaa tgaattacaa
     3781 cagtactgcg atgagtggca gggcggggcg taaagatctg gatccggctt actaaaagcc
     3841 agataacagt atgcgtattt gcgcgctgat ttttgcggta taagaatata tactgatatg
     3901 tatacccgaa gtatgtcaaa aagaggtatg ctatgaagca gcgtattaca gtgacagttg
     3961 acagcgacag ctatcagttg ctcaaggcat atatgatgtc aatatctccg gtctggtaag
     4021 cacaaccatg cagaatgaag cccgtcgtct gcgtgccgaa cgctggaaag cggaaaatca
     4081 ggaagggatg gctgaggtcg cccggtttat tgaaatgaac ggctcttttg ctgacgagaa
     4141 caggggctgg tgaaatgcag tttaaggttt acacctataa aagagagagc cgttatcgtc
     4201 tgtttgtgga tgtacagagt gatattattg acacgcccgg gcgacggatg gtgatccccc
     4261 tggccagtgc acgtctgctg tcagataaag tctcccgtga actttacccg gtggtgcata
     4321 tcggggatga aagctggcgc atgatgacca ccgatatggc cagtgtgccg gtctccgtta
     4381 tcggggaaga agtggctgat ctcagccacc gcgaaaatga catcaaaaac gccattaacc
     4441 tgatgttctg gggaatataa atgtcaggct cccttataca cagccagtct gcaggtcgac
     4501 catagtgact ggatatgttg tgttttacag tattatgtag tctgtttttt atgcaaaatc
     4561 taatttaata tattgatatt tatatcattt tacgtttctc gttcagcttt cttgtacaaa
     4621 gtggttgata gcttggcgcg cctcatgggc gggtccggcg aggacgcaaa gaatatcaag
     4681 aaaggccctg caccgttcta ccctttggag gacgggaccg cgggagagca gcttcacaag
     4741 gctatgaaac gttacgctct tgttccgggc acgatcgcat tcacggatgc ccacatcgag
     4801 gtcgacatta catatgctga gtacttcgag atgtccgtgc gccttgccga agctatgaag
     4861 cgttacgggc tgaacacgaa ccaccgcatc gtggtctgtt cagagaattc cctacagttc
     4921 tttatgcccg tgttgggggc ccttttcatt ggcgtcgccg tggcccccgc caacgacatt
     4981 tataacgagc gcgagctgct caacagcatg gggatttcgc agccgactgt ggtcttcgtt
     5041 tccaagaaag gtttgcaaaa gatattgaat gtacagaaga aactgcccat tatccagaag
     5101 attatcatta tggactctaa gaccgattac cagggattcc agtcgatgta cactttcgtc
     5161 acgagccatc tcccacccgg gttcaacgag tacgacttcg tgccggagag cttcgaccgc
     5221 gacaagacaa tcgcccttat tatgaactct agtggtagca ccggtttgcc caagggcgtg
     5281 gcgctgcccc atcgtaccgc ctgcgtgcgc ttctcccatg cgcgtgatcc tatcttcggc
     5341 aaccagatca ttccggacac cgcgattctt tcggtcgtgc cgtttcacca tggatttggc
     5401 atgtttacga ctttgggcta cctcatctgc ggcttccggg tggtcctgat gtaccggttt
     5461 gaggaagagc tgtttttgcg cagtctgcag gactacaaga tccagtccgc gctgctcgtc
     5521 cctacactct tttctttctt tgctaagtcc accttaatcg acaagtacga tctgtcaaac
     5581 ctccacgaga tcgcctccgg aggtgcgccc ttatctaagg aagtcgggga ggctgtcgcg
     5641 aagagatttc acctgcccgg catcaggcag ggatatggcc tgaccgagac cacttccgcc
     5701 atcttgatca cgcccgaggg tgacgataaa ccaggcgccg tggggaaagt ggtccctttt
     5761 ttcgaagcaa aggtcgttga cctggacacc ggcaagacgc tcggggtgaa ccaacgaggt
     5821 gagttgtgcg tgcgcggccc tatgattatg agcgggtacg tgaacaatcc cgaagccacc
     5881 aacgcactca ttgataagga cggatggcta cacagcggtg atatcgccta ctgggatgag
     5941 gacgagcact tcttcatcgt agaccggctg aagtcgctca tcaagtacaa ggggtatcag
     6001 gtggcccctg cggagttgga atctattctg ctccaacacc ctaatatctt cgacgccggc
     6061 gtggccggct tgcccgacga tgacgcgggc gagcttcccg ccgcggttgt ggtcctggag
     6121 cacggcaaga cgatgaccga gaaggagatc gtagactacg tggcttccca agtgactacg
     6181 gcgaagaagt tgaggggtgg agtagtgttc gtggatgagg tccccaaggg gctcaccggt
     6241 aagctcgatg cccgtaagat ccgagagatc ttgattaagg ctaagaaggg gggcaagatc
     6301 gccgtgtcgt cgtatcccta cgatgttccc gattatgcct aagagctcga aagatccaag
     6361 agagacgagt agagattttt tttttgggat tgatgtttgt cgttctttga gttgtcgtcg
     6421 agttacgcct tttgtaagaa tgttccgcag gagaggagga ggatgggcat gagtgagggt
     6481 gagagggctt gcccgctttt ttttttaaaa acgctgaaga cgtggttgtc aaacaaaccc
     6541 cccatagaaa cgattttgtt acggtgcggt ccagacgtca cttgaatggc tccgcggaaa
     6601 ggccagggag ggaagggggg agggaggaaa catgaaacat gttgaacggc tcaacagggt
     6661 ttgggggaca agagaggtag cgccctgatg gactgctccc tcccctcctt tccctcaatg
     6721 tctcattcat ccatgcttcc cccttctctc tctcccctcc gttccatccc ccgcgggcgt
     6781 ggtagtggcg tgatgggatc cactaaaatg tacgtgtaag aaaagccggt gagcttacgc
     6841 ttttgtgaaa gtgggagtac gagtgttgtg tgtgtgtgta gtggtttcag accccagaca
     6901 gaggcgaagc agaaaaagca gacgatgaag acgacgaaga aatgagcagt ctatttttat
     6961 cgtggaaaca gaagaggtga tatcgtctcg ttctttgtta tcacctaccc cgcgtgcatg
     7021 tacatgcagc ctttttattt tgtaatcttt cccgaaaaat caaccgccac ctcccccccg
     7081 ccttctctca cccatcatct tctcctgttt atcttctact ttacactaga tcgcatggca
     7141 catctccctc gcaatccatc ggtgcaacca tcatcgatcc cactcctccc tccctccctc
     7201 cctccctcct cgcatctctt ctaagaaatc cgctagctgc gaacgcagct cacctacctc
     7261 atttatcaga gcctcgattc ggtccttttc cttctcccct acctcgccgc aaacagcaac
     7321 agaagcagga gcagcaggag cagcggcacc tgtgtcaaca gcacaagggc aagtacagac
     7381 agaagacgag gcggaggagg aggaagacga tgtgatgtca ttggagctgg ctaaactatt
     7441 agccgttgct ctcaccgcct ttccccaaaa ctcttccacc catcgtgtca ctccttctat
     7501 caggggaacc atccctcttt tcctccccac cttcttcccc ttgctcttct tcttcctttg
     7561 tctctttgtt ccccctcctc tcttcgcctc ctcctccgca tcgtcctctc cttttatcaa
     7621 gtcttgcgtt gcaaaggaag caagctcttt gtgaaggacc gcgcaaggga taggagagtg
     7681 gagagtgagg tgatgcagac aaaccgagga ttcccgggcg tcagataacc taaaatcgac
     7741 tacttcttga ggtggaggag gagggggagg agacggagaa taagtgtgtg tagaaatata
     7801 gcttgctgcc tctgcttcca tcttcgataa aattgctgtt gctgttgctg ttgcggctga
     7861 tatctgctgc ggctgctgct gcacctcctg aacgaagact gcagccgcgt cttcaccctc
     7921 ttggactact ctgccctcct cccttgcctt tacaactcga tcgacgagat tcgtgccagt
     7981 gctgtcatca tcattggaaa gagcaacagc atcaccttaa gattgaatcc tgttgccggt
     8041 cttgcgatga ttatcatata atttctgttg aattacgtta agcatgtaat aattaacatg
     8101 taatgcatag cttgagtatt ctatagtgtc acctaaatag cttggcgtaa tcatggtcat
     8161 agctgtttcc tgtgtgaaat tgttatccgc tcacaattcc acacaacata cgagccggaa
     8221 gcataaagtg taaagcctgg ggtgcctaat gagtgagcta actcacatta attgcgttgc
     8281 gctcactgcc cgctttccag tcgggaaacc tgtcgtgcca gctgcattaa tgaatcggcc
     8341 aacgcgcggg gagaggcggt ttgcgtattg ggcgctcttc cgcttcctcg ctcactgact
     8401 cgctgcgctc ggtcgttcgg ctgcggcgag cggtatcagc tcactcaaag gcggtaatac
     8461 ggttatccac agaatcaggg gataacgcag gaaagaacat gtgagcaaaa ggccagcaaa
     8521 aggccaggaa ccgtaaaaag gccgcgttgc tggcgttttt ccataggctc cgcccccctg
     8581 acgagcatca caaaaatcga cgctcaagtc agaggtggcg aaacccgaca ggactataaa
     8641 gataccaggc gtttccccct ggaagctccc tcgtgcgctc tcctgttccg accctgccgc
     8701 ttaccggata cctgtccgcc tttctccctt cgggaagcgt ggcgctttct catagctcac
     8761 gctgtaggta tctcagttcg gtgtaggtcg ttcgctccaa gctgggctgt gtgcacgaac
     8821 cccccgttca gcccgaccgc tgcgccttat ccggtaacta tcgtcttgag tccaacccgg
     8881 taagacacga cttatcgcca ctggcagcag ccactggtaa caggattagc agagcgaggt
     8941 atgtaggcgg tgctacagag ttcttgaagt ggtggcctaa ctacggctac actagaagaa
     9001 cagtatttgg tatctgcgct ctgctgaagc cagttacctt cggaaaaaga gttggtagct
     9061 cttgatccgg caaacaaacc accgctggta gcggtggttt ttttgtttgc aagcagcaga
     9121 ttacgcgcag aaaaaaagga tctcaagaag atcctttgat cttttctacg gggtctgacg
     9181 ctcagtggaa cgaaaactca cgttaaggga ttttggtcat gagattatca aaaaggatct
     9241 tcacctagat ccttttaaat taaaaatgaa gttttaaatc aatctaaagt atatatgagt
     9301 aaacttggtc tgacagttac caatgcttaa tcagtgaggc acctatctca gcgatctgtc
     9361 tatttcgttc atccatagtt gcctgactcc ccgtcgtgta gataactacg atacgggagg
     9421 gcttaccatc tggccccagt gctgcaatga taccgcgaga cccacgctca ccggctccag
     9481 atttatcagc aataaaccag ccagccggaa gggccgagcg cagaagtggt cctgcaactt
     9541 tatccgcctc catccagtct attaattgtt gccgggaagc tagagtaagt agttcgccag
     9601 ttaatagttt gcgcaacgtt gttgccattg ctacaggcat cgtggtgtca cgctcgtcgt
     9661 ttggtatggc ttcattcagc tccggttccc aacgatcaag gcgagttaca tgatccccca
     9721 tgttgtgcaa aaaagcggtt agctccttcg gtcctccgat cgttgtcaga agtaagttgg
     9781 ccgcagtgtt atcactcatg gttatggcag cactgcataa ttctcttact gtcatgccat
     9841 ccgtaagatg cttttctgtg actggtgagt actcaaccaa gtcattctga gaatagtgta
     9901 tgcggcgacc gagttgctct tgcccggcgt caatacggga taataccgcg ccacatagca
     9961 gaactttaaa agtgctcatc attggaaaac gttcttcggg gcgaaaactc tcaaggatct
    10021 taccgctgtt gagatccagt tcgatgtaac ccactcgtgc acccaactga tcttcagcat
    10081 cttttacttt caccagcgtt tctgggtgag caaaaacagg aaggcaaaat gccgcaaaaa
    10141 agggaataag ggcgacacgg aaatgttgaa tactcatact cttccttttt caatattatt
    10201 gaagcattta tcagggttat tgtctcatga gcggatacat atttgaatgt atttagaaaa
    10261 ataaacaaat aggggttccg cgcacatttc cccgaaaagt gccacctgat gcggtgtgaa
    10321 ataccgcaca gatgcgtaag gagaaaatac cgcatcagga aattgtaagc gttaatattt
    10381 tgttaaaatt cgcgttaaat ttttgttaaa tcagctcatt ttttaaccaa taggccgaaa
    10441 tcggcaaaat cccttataaa tcaaaagaat agaccgagat agggttgagt gttgttccag
    10501 tttggaacaa gagtccacta ttaaagaacg tggactccaa cgtcaaaggn nnnnnnnnnn
    10561 nnnnnnnnnn nnnnnnnnnn nnnnnnnnnn nnnnnnnntn nnnnnnnnnn nnnnnnnnnn
    10621 nnnnnnnnnn nnnnnnnnnn nnnnnnnnnn nnnnnnnnnn nnnnnnnnnn nnnnnnnnnn
    10681 nnnnnnnnnn gnnnnnnnnn nnnnnnnnnn nnnnnnnnnn nnnnnnnnnn nnnnnnnnnn
    10741 nnnnnnnnnn nnnnnnnnnn nnnnnnnnnn nnnnnnnnnn nnnnnnnnnn nnnnnnnnnn
    10801 nnnnnnnnnn nnnnnccatt cgccattcag gctgcgcaac tgttgggaag ggcgatcggt
    10861 gcgggcctct tcgctattac gccagctggc gaaaggggga tgtgctgcaa ggcgattaag
    10921 ttgggtaacg ccagggtttt cccagtcacg acgttgtaaa acgacggcca gtgaattgta
    10981 atacgactca ctata

//
NAME		pNSA-CS-Fluc
LOCUS       Exported               10381 bp ds-DNA     circular SYN 03-AUG-2018
DEFINITION  synthetic circular DNA
ACCESSION   .
VERSION     .
KEYWORDS    .
SOURCE      synthetic DNA construct
  ORGANISM  synthetic DNA construct
REFERENCE   1  (bases 1 to 10381)
  AUTHORS   .
  TITLE     Direct Submission
  JOURNAL   Exported Aug 3, 2018 from SnapGene Viewer 4.1.4
            http://www.snapgene.com
FEATURES             Location/Qualifiers
     source          1..10381
                     /organism="synthetic DNA construct"
                     /mol_type="other DNA"
     regulatory      33..42
                     /regulatory_class="other"
                     /note="vertebrate consensus sequence for strong initiation 
                     of translation (Kozak, 1987)"
     regulatory      37..46
                     /regulatory_class="other"
                     /note="vertebrate consensus sequence for strong initiation 
                     of translation (Kozak, 1987)"
     promoter        745..1737
                     /label=CCMP537 EF promoter
     CDS             1753..2127
                     /codon_start=1
                     /gene="Sh ble from Streptoalloteichus hindustanus"
                     /product="antibiotic-binding protein"
                     /label=BleoR
                     /note="confers resistance to bleomycin, phleomycin, and 
                     Zeocin(TM)"
                     /translation="MAKLTSAVPVLTARDVAGAVEFWTDRLGFSRDFVEDDFAGVVRDD
                     VTLFISAVQDQVVPDNTLAWVWVRGLDELYAEWSEVVSTNFRDASGPAMTEIGEQPWGR
                     EFALRDPAGNCVHFVAEEQD"
     terminator      2191..2831
                     /label=LDSP terminator
     protein_bind    2921..2945
                     /gene="mutant version of attB"
                     /label=attB1
                     /bound_moiety="BP Clonase(TM)"
                     /note="recombination site for the Gateway(R) BP reaction"
     promoter        2966..3969
                     /label=CCMP537 CS promoter
     protein_bind    complement(3986..4010)
                     /gene="mutant version of attB"
                     /label=attB2
                     /bound_moiety="BP Clonase(TM)"
                     /note="recombination site for the Gateway(R) BP reaction"
     CDS             4030..5697
                     /codon_start=1
                     /label=Fluc
                     /translation="MGGSGEDAKNIKKGPAPFYPLEDGTAGEQLHKAMKRYALVPGTIA
                     FTDAHIEVDITYAEYFEMSVRLAEAMKRYGLNTNHRIVVCSENSLQFFMPVLGALFIGV
                     AVAPANDIYNERELLNSMGISQPTVVFVSKKGLQKILNVQKKLPIIQKIIIMDSKTDYQ
                     GFQSMYTFVTSHLPPGFNEYDFVPESFDRDKTIALIMNSSGSTGLPKGVALPHRTACVR
                     FSHARDPIFGNQIIPDTAILSVVPFHHGFGMFTTLGYLICGFRVVLMYRFEEELFLRSL
                     QDYKIQSALLVPTLFSFFAKSTLIDKYDLSNLHEIASGGAPLSKEVGEAVAKRFHLPGI
                     RQGYGLTETTSAILITPEGDDKPGAVGKVVPFFEAKVVDLDTGKTLGVNQRGELCVRGP
                     MIMSGYVNNPEATNALIDKDGWLHSGDIAYWDEDEHFFIVDRLKSLIKYKGYQVAPAEL
                     ESILLQHPNIFDAGVAGLPDDDAGELPAAVVVLEHGKTMTEKEIVDYVASQVTTAKKLR
                     GGVVFVDEVPKGLTGKLDARKIREILIKAKKGGKIAVSS"
     CDS             5698..5724
                     /codon_start=1
                     /product="HA (human influenza hemagglutinin) epitope tag"
                     /label=HA
                     /translation="YPYDVPDYA"
     terminator      5734..7401
                     /label=LDSP terminator
     promoter        complement(7506..7524)
                     /label=SP6 promoter
                     /note="promoter for bacteriophage SP6 RNA polymerase"
     primer_bind     complement(7542..7558)
                     /label=M13 rev
                     /note="common sequencing primer, one of multiple similar 
                     variants"
     protein_bind    7566..7582
                     /label=lac operator
                     /bound_moiety="lac repressor encoded by lacI"
                     /note="The lac repressor binds to the lac operator to 
                     inhibit transcription in E. coli. This inhibition can be 
                     relieved by adding lactose or 
                     isopropyl-beta-D-thiogalactopyranoside (IPTG)."
     promoter        complement(7590..7620)
                     /label=lac promoter
                     /note="promoter for the E. coli lac operon"
     protein_bind    7635..7656
                     /label=CAP binding site
                     /bound_moiety="E. coli catabolite activator protein"
                     /note="CAP binding activates transcription in the presence 
                     of cAMP."
     rep_origin      complement(7944..8532)
                     /direction=LEFT
                     /label=ori
                     /note="high-copy-number ColE1/pMB1/pBR322/pUC origin of 
                     replication"
     CDS             complement(8703..9563)
                     /codon_start=1
                     /gene="bla"
                     /product="beta-lactamase"
                     /label=AmpR
                     /note="confers resistance to ampicillin, carbenicillin, and
                     related antibiotics"
                     /translation="MSIQHFRVALIPFFAAFCLPVFAHPETLVKVKDAEDQLGARVGYI
                     ELDLNSGKILESFRPEERFPMMSTFKVLLCGAVLSRIDAGQEQLGRRIHYSQNDLVEYS
                     PVTEKHLTDGMTVRELCSAAITMSDNTAANLLLTTIGGPKELTAFLHNMGDHVTRLDRW
                     EPELNEAIPNDERDTTMPVAMATTLRKLLTGELLTLASRQQLIDWMEADKVAGPLLRSA
                     LPAGWFIADKSGAGERGSRGIIAALGPDGKPSRIVVIYTTGSQATMDERNRQIAEIGAS
                     LIKHW"
     promoter        complement(9564..9668)
                     /gene="bla"
                     /label=AmpR promoter
     rep_origin      complement(9746..10201)
                     /direction=LEFT
                     /label=f1 ori
                     /note="f1 bacteriophage origin of replication; arrow 
                     indicates direction of (+) strand synthesis"
     primer_bind     10342..10358
                     /label=M13 fwd
                     /note="common sequencing primer, one of multiple similar 
                     variants"
ORIGIN
        1 gggcgaattg ggcccgacgt cgcatgctcc cggccgccat ggcggccgcg ggaattcgat
       61 atcactagag tatagctaca tggtagctag tagtcgtcaa aggaaataaa gacatagcgt
      121 aaagtataca aaatgacttc cgcggcgcgg gagcggcagg cagcacttgc aaaacgaagc
      181 ccaatgggcc agattacggt caacctcgtc attttattac ggtcgtcagc aagagcggtt
      241 tagaccgtcg ccggcacggg tggctcccga tattcttggc tttcgtgggt ggaggcggcg
      301 tgtgactcct catctttaag tagtggtcgc ttttgctgca tgcttttgat cacctcgtga
      361 ttgatggctg gattctcagc tgtcttctga catctttggg tgcatgggtt gaccggtgtc
      421 gcgggaggca gaccctgttc cgtggaggtg tgtggctgcg gatgcggcga cacggaagaa
      481 gggcgtgcat cacttctctc ttagtcgatt tacgatgcgc ttctgcgcac agctcattca
      541 cccacccgcc accactcctc ttgcacatgt atgcaggtgt cgggccaagt tagtcgcgcg
      601 ctgagtggcc cgaaccccgc atgtggtagt ggaatgcgtg gtcggcagaa gccttgagca
      661 cagcgaaaga agaaaacaag ataagcaggg gatggctgcg gtttgcgcgt gcctttgccg
      721 cgcagcccgt cacaacaata cgtacgatcc ttctgattgt ttgtcgctcg gcagaaaatg
      781 aggagtctag ctctgcaaca caaagaaatt cacaaatgta acaagactct gtgccattat
      841 ttcttatttc ttcctctgtt gtcccaatcg gaaaagctag ggccgtgggg tggccgtaat
      901 cccagacatt ccgggcgctg cctcgccaac gggtggctcc cgaaggactt ggctttcgtg
      961 ggcagggagg gccctgcgct gggttttaga cgtgccgcga gtgctgcctt gattcgaggt
     1021 acacgttaga gatatgaggc acatagcagt tcgctggcac ccccgcgtgt aggcgtgtcc
     1081 tcatccgtgt ttggtttggt acgtcggtta ccggaggggc ctgtgtggct gtcaagcgcg
     1141 acgaagacgg gtgagtgttg cctcgtgcct ccaggtgctt tgatgacgcg cattgcgcgt
     1201 ttcgcttatc caaagaccgc aatcactctc tgaccatgca atcaggttga tagggacgtc
     1261 aaagtgcatt ttatggctta atgctggtcg cgcgggtgta catgtggcgt ctggacggga
     1321 acctcagaac gaagaaaaca agatagggat ggctaacagt tgcacacgtc cctcgtgtgg
     1381 ctgactgaaa gacgtttgcg ccacattaat gtgtaaacat attgagctag tcttacagtt
     1441 attcaggagg aggacaaaat taagtcgtcc gaccgtgtgt tatctaggaa gccatgacgc
     1501 gagacatgtg cctagtatct ctagtacggc tgcgtcttct ttcctccctc tttgaaagga
     1561 agccgtcggt gtccgcgatt ctattctatg cgaaagctgt ggaagatgca ttagtcgcgc
     1621 tttccttgat agttgaccgt cagtggctga ttcagggaaa tcctcacatc atcctgtctt
     1681 tctcacacga cagcctcttc tttcggaata ttcccctcaa cacctaatct gtaaaccctc
     1741 gagcagctga ccatggccaa gttgaccagt gccgttccgg tgctcaccgc gcgcgacgtc
     1801 gccggagcgg tcgagttctg gaccgaccgg ctcgggttct cccgggactt cgtggaggac
     1861 gacttcgccg gtgtggtccg ggacgacgtg accctgttca tcagcgcggt ccaggaccag
     1921 gtggtgccgg acaacaccct ggcctgggtg tgggtgcgcg gcctggacga gctgtacgcc
     1981 gagtggtcgg aggtcgtgtc cacgaacttc cgggacgcct ccgggccggc catgaccgag
     2041 atcggcgagc agccgtgggg gcgggagttc gccctgcgcg acccggccgg caactgcgtg
     2101 cacttcgtgg ccgaggagca ggactgacaa ttgggtcacg aactccagca gggctagcgt
     2161 acgcgtacga gagctccgat gccccaattg gaaagatcca agagagacga gtagagattt
     2221 tttttttggg attgatgttt gtcgttcttt gagttgtcgt cgagttacgc cttttgtaag
     2281 aatgttccgc aggagaggag gaggatgggc atgagtgagg gtgagagggc ttgcccgctt
     2341 ttttttttaa aaacgctgaa gacgtggttg tcaaacaaac cccccataga aacgattttg
     2401 ttacggtgcg gtccagacgt cacttgaatg gctccgcgga aaggccaggg agggaagggg
     2461 ggagggagga aacatgaaac atgttgaacg gctcaacagg gtttggggga caagagaggt
     2521 agcgccctga tggactgctc cctcccctcc tttccctcaa tgtctcattc atccatgctt
     2581 cccccttctc tctctcccct ccgttccatc ccccgcgggc gtggtagtgg cgtgatggga
     2641 tccactaaaa tgtacgtgta agaaaagccg gtgagcttac gcttttgtga aagtgggagt
     2701 acgagtgttg tgtgtgtgtg tagtggtttc agaccccaga cagaggcgaa gcagaaaaag
     2761 cagacgatga agacgacgaa gaaatgagca gtctattttt atcgtggaaa cagaagaggt
     2821 gatatcgtct cctgcaggca tgcaagctga tccactagag gccatggcgg ccgcactagt
     2881 ggatcccccg ggatgcatga attcaagctt atcgatatca acaagtttgt acaaaaaagc
     2941 aggctccgcg gccgccccct tcaccgtaac atcggcaaaa ttaggcagta acgttgagac
     3001 tgcattcttg gacctagtcg aacgggccat ggataagaaa gaagtattgg atatcgagaa
     3061 aaaagggtca tttgggttca agttatctgc agctgatgta gaaggaacaa ctacgaatgc
     3121 agaaaaggct aggtggacaa tttgctaaaa ctttaacaaa caggaatagg tgatgcatca
     3181 gtcctttgga caagtagaat aatggtttgt tgcactactg caagtatacg cgcaaagaga
     3241 aaagtccaag cgctgttcct ttgcaatttt ctttcaattt ttgaataatg catccaaaag
     3301 cataaacgaa aggacgtcac accactactc cgcgtgctct cgaacgaagt cattacgcgt
     3361 aagtaatcat cgccgcctgg aaaatacggt ggatttaaat ttgtaaattt gaaatacgac
     3421 accaacggca actcacaggg atttcttcct ctcctgcccg gcaagtaggc cgcacgacaa
     3481 cgtcttccct tcggccctca ataatttgag gagagaatac aaagaccatt taaagatggt
     3541 tttacatgat atacttcgga tgaactcgca gagtcacgcc ctaaaaagcg cgctagcaac
     3601 attggagaga ggtggagagt ttttgtgaat gacgactggc ctcacgctcg cctcccatcc
     3661 ccaggccttc cctccacact caattattaa tacattctta tgcatgtcct atcaaatacg
     3721 acttcttgcc ttcgtgcgtt cgcatgctat gtcctctaaa aatgtagaaa ggcatttgac
     3781 acatacttga gaatgggtta cgttgtctag aaagaaaacc attcggagac cattccaaac
     3841 ggttcctttc aatgtgtgaa tcgacgtcct tctttgtatt tatattcatg aatataaatc
     3901 gtaacttggg caccatctca ccattcatag gttgcacaag gagacgttcc tagtcatttt
     3961 gcagccatga agggtgggcg cgccgaccca gctttcttgt acaaagtggt tgatagcttg
     4021 gcgcgcctca tgggcgggtc cggcgaggac gcaaagaata tcaagaaagg ccctgcaccg
     4081 ttctaccctt tggaggacgg gaccgcggga gagcagcttc acaaggctat gaaacgttac
     4141 gctcttgttc cgggcacgat cgcattcacg gatgcccaca tcgaggtcga cattacatat
     4201 gctgagtact tcgagatgtc cgtgcgcctt gccgaagcta tgaagcgtta cgggctgaac
     4261 acgaaccacc gcatcgtggt ctgttcagag aattccctac agttctttat gcccgtgttg
     4321 ggggcccttt tcattggcgt cgccgtggcc cccgccaacg acatttataa cgagcgcgag
     4381 ctgctcaaca gcatggggat ttcgcagccg actgtggtct tcgtttccaa gaaaggtttg
     4441 caaaagatat tgaatgtaca gaagaaactg cccattatcc agaagattat cattatggac
     4501 tctaagaccg attaccaggg attccagtcg atgtacactt tcgtcacgag ccatctccca
     4561 cccgggttca acgagtacga cttcgtgccg gagagcttcg accgcgacaa gacaatcgcc
     4621 cttattatga actctagtgg tagcaccggt ttgcccaagg gcgtggcgct gccccatcgt
     4681 accgcctgcg tgcgcttctc ccatgcgcgt gatcctatct tcggcaacca gatcattccg
     4741 gacaccgcga ttctttcggt cgtgccgttt caccatggat ttggcatgtt tacgactttg
     4801 ggctacctca tctgcggctt ccgggtggtc ctgatgtacc ggtttgagga agagctgttt
     4861 ttgcgcagtc tgcaggacta caagatccag tccgcgctgc tcgtccctac actcttttct
     4921 ttctttgcta agtccacctt aatcgacaag tacgatctgt caaacctcca cgagatcgcc
     4981 tccggaggtg cgcccttatc taaggaagtc ggggaggctg tcgcgaagag atttcacctg
     5041 cccggcatca ggcagggata tggcctgacc gagaccactt ccgccatctt gatcacgccc
     5101 gagggtgacg ataaaccagg cgccgtgggg aaagtggtcc cttttttcga agcaaaggtc
     5161 gttgacctgg acaccggcaa gacgctcggg gtgaaccaac gaggtgagtt gtgcgtgcgc
     5221 ggccctatga ttatgagcgg gtacgtgaac aatcccgaag ccaccaacgc actcattgat
     5281 aaggacggat ggctacacag cggtgatatc gcctactggg atgaggacga gcacttcttc
     5341 atcgtagacc ggctgaagtc gctcatcaag tacaaggggt atcaggtggc ccctgcggag
     5401 ttggaatcta ttctgctcca acaccctaat atcttcgacg ccggcgtggc cggcttgccc
     5461 gacgatgacg cgggcgagct tcccgccgcg gttgtggtcc tggagcacgg caagacgatg
     5521 accgagaagg agatcgtaga ctacgtggct tcccaagtga ctacggcgaa gaagttgagg
     5581 ggtggagtag tgttcgtgga tgaggtcccc aaggggctca ccggtaagct cgatgcccgt
     5641 aagatccgag agatcttgat taaggctaag aaggggggca agatcgccgt gtcgtcgtat
     5701 ccctacgatg ttcccgatta tgcctaagag ctcgaaagat ccaagagaga cgagtagaga
     5761 tttttttttt gggattgatg tttgtcgttc tttgagttgt cgtcgagtta cgccttttgt
     5821 aagaatgttc cgcaggagag gaggaggatg ggcatgagtg agggtgagag ggcttgcccg
     5881 cttttttttt taaaaacgct gctcttcgtg gttgtcaaac aaacccccca tagaaacgat
     5941 tttgttacgg tgcggtccag acgtcacttg aatggctccg cggaaaggcc agggagggaa
     6001 ggggggaggg aggaaacatg aaacatgttg aacggctcaa cagggtttgg gggacaagag
     6061 aggtagcgcc ctgatggact gctccctccc ctcctttccc tcaatgtctc attcatccat
     6121 gcttccccct tctctctctc ccctccgttc catcccccgc gggcgtggta gtggcgtgat
     6181 gggatccact aaaatgtacg tgtaagaaaa gccggtgagc ttacgctttt gtgaaagtgg
     6241 gagtacgagt gttgtgtgtg tgtgtagtgg tttcagaccc cagacagagg cgaagcagaa
     6301 aaagcagacg atgaagacga cgaagaaatg agcagtctat ttttatcgtg gaaacagaag
     6361 aggtgatatc gtctcgttct ttgttatcac ctaccccgcg tgcatgtaca tgcagccttt
     6421 ttattttgta atctttcccg aaaaatcaac cgccacctcc cccccgcctt ctctcaccca
     6481 tcatcttctc ctgtttatct tctactttac actagatcgc atggcacatc tccctcgcaa
     6541 tccatcggtg caaccatcat cgatcccact cctccctccc tccctccctc cctcctcgca
     6601 tctcttctaa gaaatccgct agctgcgaac gcagctcacc tacctcattt atcagagcct
     6661 cgattcggtc cttttccttc tcccctacct cgccgcaaac agcaacagaa gcaggagcag
     6721 caggagcagc ggcacctgtg tcaacagcac aagggcaagt acagacagaa gacgaggcgg
     6781 aggaggagga agacgatgtg atgtcattgg agctggctaa actattagcc gttgctctca
     6841 ccgcctttcc ccaaaactct tccacccatc gtgtcactcc ttctatcagg ggaaccatcc
     6901 ctcttttcct ccccaccttc ttccccttgc tcttcttctt cctttgtctc tttgttcccc
     6961 ctcctctctt cgcctcctcc tccgcatcgt cctctccttt tatcaagtct tgcgttgcaa
     7021 aggaagcaag ctctttgtga aggaccgcgc aagggatagg agagtggaga gtgaggtgat
     7081 gcagacaaac cgaggattcc cgggcgtcag ataacctaaa atcgactact tcttgaggtg
     7141 gaggaggagg gggaggagac ggagaataag tgtgtgtaga aatatagctt gctgcctctg
     7201 cttccatctt cgataaaatt gctgttgctg ttgctgttgc ggctgatatc tgctgcggct
     7261 gctgctgcac ctcctgaacg aagactgcag ccgcgtcttc accctcttgg actactctgc
     7321 cctcctccct tgcctttaca actcgatcga cgagattcgt gccagtgctg tcatcatcat
     7381 tggaaagagc aacagcatca ccttaagatt gaatcctgtt gccggtcttg cgatgattat
     7441 catataattt ctgttgaatt acgttaagca tgtaataatt aacatgtaat gcatagcttg
     7501 agtattctat agtgtcacct aaatagcttg gcgtaatcat ggtcatagct gtttcctgtg
     7561 tgaaattgtt atccgctcac aattccacac aacatacgag ccggaagcat aaagtgtaaa
     7621 gcctggggtg cctaatgagt gagctaactc acattaattg cgttgcgctc actgcccgct
     7681 ttccagtcgg gaaacctgtc gtgccagctg cattaatgaa tcggccaacg cgcggggaga
     7741 ggcggtttgc gtattgggcg ctcttccgct tcctcgctca ctgactcgct gcgctcggtc
     7801 gttcggctgc ggcgagcggt atcagctcac tcaaaggcgg taatacggtt atccacagaa
     7861 tcaggggata acgcaggaaa gaacatgtga gcaaaaggcc agcaaaaggc caggaaccgt
     7921 aaaaaggccg cgttgctggc gtttttccat aggctccgcc cccctgacga gcatcacaaa
     7981 aatcgacgct caagtcagag gtggcgaaac ccgacaggac tataaagata ccaggcgttt
     8041 ccccctggaa gctccctcgt gcgctctcct gttccgaccc tgccgcttac cggatacctg
     8101 tccgcctttc tcccttcggg aagcgtggcg ctttctcata gctcacgctg taggtatctc
     8161 agttcggtgt aggtcgttcg ctccaagctg ggctgtgtgc acgaaccccc cgttcagccc
     8221 gaccgctgcg ccttatccgg taactatcgt cttgagtcca acccggtaag acacgactta
     8281 tcgccactgg cagcagccac tggtaacagg attagcagag cgaggtatgt aggcggtgct
     8341 acagagttct tgaagtggtg gcctaactac ggctacacta gaagaacagt atttggtatc
     8401 tgcgctctgc tgaagccagt taccttcgga aaaagagttg gtagctcttg atccggcaaa
     8461 caaaccaccg ctggtagcgg tggttttttt gtttgcaagc agcagattac gcgcagaaaa
     8521 aaaggatctc aagaagatcc tttgatcttt tctacggggt ctgacgctca gtggaacgaa
     8581 aactcacgtt aagggatttt ggtcatgaga ttatcaaaaa ggatcttcac ctagatcctt
     8641 ttaaattaaa aatgaagttt taaatcaatc taaagtatat atgagtaaac ttggtctgac
     8701 agttaccaat gcttaatcag tgaggcacct atctcagcga tctgtctatt tcgttcatcc
     8761 atagttgcct gactccccgt cgtgtagata actacgatac gggagggctt accatctggc
     8821 cccagtgctg caatgatacc gcgagaccca cgctcaccgg ctccagattt atcagcaata
     8881 aaccagccag ccggaagggc cgagcgcaga agtggtcctg caactttatc cgcctccatc
     8941 cagtctatta attgttgccg ggaagctaga gtaagtagtt cgccagttaa tagtttgcgc
     9001 aacgttgttg ccattgctac aggcatcgtg gtgtcacgct cgtcgtttgg tatggcttca
     9061 ttcagctccg gttcccaacg atcaaggcga gttacatgat cccccatgtt gtgcaaaaaa
     9121 gcggttagct ccttcggtcc tccgatcgtt gtcagaagta agttggccgc agtgttatca
     9181 ctcatggtta tggcagcact gcataattct cttactgtca tgccatccgt aagatgcttt
     9241 tctgtgactg gtgagtactc aaccaagtca ttctgagaat agtgtatgcg gcgaccgagt
     9301 tgctcttgcc cggcgtcaat acgggataat accgcgccac atagcagaac tttaaaagtg
     9361 ctcatcattg gaaaacgttc ttcggggcga aaactctcaa ggatcttacc gctgttgaga
     9421 tccagttcga tgtaacccac tcgtgcaccc aactgatctt cagcatcttt tactttcacc
     9481 agcgtttctg ggtgagcaaa aacaggaagg caaaatgccg caaaaaaggg aataagggcg
     9541 acacggaaat gttgaatact catactcttc ctttttcaat attattgaag catttatcag
     9601 ggttattgtc tcatgagcgg atacatattt gaatgtattt agaaaaataa acaaataggg
     9661 gttccgcgca catttccccg aaaagtgcca cctgatgcgg tgtgaaatac cgcacagatg
     9721 cgtaaggaga aaataccgca tcaggaaatt gtaagcgtta atattttgtt aaaattcgcg
     9781 ttaaattttt gttaaatcag ctcatttttt aaccaatagg ccgaaatcgg caaaatccct
     9841 tataaatcaa aagaatagac cgagataggg ttgagtgttg ttccagtttg gaacaagagt
     9901 ccactattaa agaacgtgga ctccaacgtc aaaggnnnnn nnnnnnnnnn nnnnnnnnnn
     9961 nnnnnnnnnn nnnnnnnnnn nnnntnnnnn nnnnnnnnnn nnnnnnnnnn nnnnnnnnnn
    10021 nnnnnnnnnn nnnnnnnnnn nnnnnnnnnn nnnnnnnnnn nnnnnnnnnn nnnnnngnnn
    10081 nnnnnnnnnn nnnnnnnnnn nnnnnnnnnn nnnnnnnnnn nnnnnnnnnn nnnnnnnnnn
    10141 nnnnnnnnnn nnnnnnnnnn nnnnnnnnnn nnnnnnnnnn nnnnnnnnnn nnnnnnnnnn
    10201 nccattcgcc attcaggctg cgcaactgtt gggaagggcg atcggtgcgg gcctcttcgc
    10261 tattacgcca gctggcgaaa gggggatgtg ctgcaaggcg attaagttgg gtaacgccag
    10321 ggttttccca gtcacgacgt tgtaaaacga cggccagtga attgtaatac gactcactat
    10381 a
//
NAME		pNSA-LHC1-Fluc
LOCUS       Exported               10380 bp ds-DNA     circular SYN 03-AUG-2018
DEFINITION  synthetic circular DNA
ACCESSION   .
VERSION     .
KEYWORDS    .
SOURCE      synthetic DNA construct
  ORGANISM  synthetic DNA construct
REFERENCE   1  (bases 1 to 10380)
  AUTHORS   .
  TITLE     Direct Submission
  JOURNAL   Exported Aug 3, 2018 from SnapGene Viewer 4.1.4
            http://www.snapgene.com
FEATURES             Location/Qualifiers
     source          1..10380
                     /organism="synthetic DNA construct"
                     /mol_type="other DNA"
     promoter        745..1737
                     /label=CCMP537 EF promoter
     CDS             1753..2127
                     /codon_start=1
                     /gene="Sh ble from Streptoalloteichus hindustanus"
                     /product="antibiotic-binding protein"
                     /label=BleoR
                     /note="confers resistance to bleomycin, phleomycin, and 
                     Zeocin(TM)"
                     /translation="MAKLTSAVPVLTARDVAGAVEFWTDRLGFSRDFVEDDFAGVVRDD
                     VTLFISAVQDQVVPDNTLAWVWVRGLDELYAEWSEVVSTNFRDASGPAMTEIGEQPWGR
                     EFALRDPAGNCVHFVAEEQD"
     terminator      2191..2831
                     /label=LDSP terminator
     protein_bind    2921..2945
                     /gene="mutant version of attB"
                     /label=attB1
                     /bound_moiety="BP Clonase(TM)"
                     /note="recombination site for the Gateway(R) BP reaction"
     promoter        2966..3968
                     /label=CCMP537 LHC1 promoter
     protein_bind    complement(3985..4009)
                     /gene="mutant version of attB"
                     /label=attB2
                     /bound_moiety="BP Clonase(TM)"
                     /note="recombination site for the Gateway(R) BP reaction"
     CDS             4029..5696
                     /codon_start=1
                     /label=Fluc
                     /translation="MGGSGEDAKNIKKGPAPFYPLEDGTAGEQLHKAMKRYALVPGTIA
                     FTDAHIEVDITYAEYFEMSVRLAEAMKRYGLNTNHRIVVCSENSLQFFMPVLGALFIGV
                     AVAPANDIYNERELLNSMGISQPTVVFVSKKGLQKILNVQKKLPIIQKIIIMDSKTDYQ
                     GFQSMYTFVTSHLPPGFNEYDFVPESFDRDKTIALIMNSSGSTGLPKGVALPHRTACVR
                     FSHARDPIFGNQIIPDTAILSVVPFHHGFGMFTTLGYLICGFRVVLMYRFEEELFLRSL
                     QDYKIQSALLVPTLFSFFAKSTLIDKYDLSNLHEIASGGAPLSKEVGEAVAKRFHLPGI
                     RQGYGLTETTSAILITPEGDDKPGAVGKVVPFFEAKVVDLDTGKTLGVNQRGELCVRGP
                     MIMSGYVNNPEATNALIDKDGWLHSGDIAYWDEDEHFFIVDRLKSLIKYKGYQVAPAEL
                     ESILLQHPNIFDAGVAGLPDDDAGELPAAVVVLEHGKTMTEKEIVDYVASQVTTAKKLR
                     GGVVFVDEVPKGLTGKLDARKIREILIKAKKGGKIAVSS"
     CDS             5697..5723
                     /codon_start=1
                     /product="HA (human influenza hemagglutinin) epitope tag"
                     /label=HA
                     /translation="YPYDVPDYA"
     terminator      5733..7400
                     /label=LDSP terminator
     promoter        complement(7505..7523)
                     /label=SP6 promoter
                     /note="promoter for bacteriophage SP6 RNA polymerase"
     primer_bind     complement(7541..7557)
                     /label=M13 rev
                     /note="common sequencing primer, one of multiple similar 
                     variants"
     protein_bind    7565..7581
                     /label=lac operator
                     /bound_moiety="lac repressor encoded by lacI"
                     /note="The lac repressor binds to the lac operator to 
                     inhibit transcription in E. coli. This inhibition can be 
                     relieved by adding lactose or 
                     isopropyl-beta-D-thiogalactopyranoside (IPTG)."
     promoter        complement(7589..7619)
                     /label=lac promoter
                     /note="promoter for the E. coli lac operon"
     protein_bind    7634..7655
                     /label=CAP binding site
                     /bound_moiety="E. coli catabolite activator protein"
                     /note="CAP binding activates transcription in the presence 
                     of cAMP."
     rep_origin      complement(7943..8531)
                     /direction=LEFT
                     /label=ori
                     /note="high-copy-number ColE1/pMB1/pBR322/pUC origin of 
                     replication"
     CDS             complement(8702..9562)
                     /codon_start=1
                     /gene="bla"
                     /product="beta-lactamase"
                     /label=AmpR
                     /note="confers resistance to ampicillin, carbenicillin, and
                     related antibiotics"
                     /translation="MSIQHFRVALIPFFAAFCLPVFAHPETLVKVKDAEDQLGARVGYI
                     ELDLNSGKILESFRPEERFPMMSTFKVLLCGAVLSRIDAGQEQLGRRIHYSQNDLVEYS
                     PVTEKHLTDGMTVRELCSAAITMSDNTAANLLLTTIGGPKELTAFLHNMGDHVTRLDRW
                     EPELNEAIPNDERDTTMPVAMATTLRKLLTGELLTLASRQQLIDWMEADKVAGPLLRSA
                     LPAGWFIADKSGAGERGSRGIIAALGPDGKPSRIVVIYTTGSQATMDERNRQIAEIGAS
                     LIKHW"
     promoter        complement(9563..9667)
                     /gene="bla"
                     /label=AmpR promoter
     rep_origin      complement(9745..10200)
                     /direction=LEFT
                     /label=f1 ori
                     /note="f1 bacteriophage origin of replication; arrow 
                     indicates direction of (+) strand synthesis"
     primer_bind     10341..10357
                     /label=M13 fwd
                     /note="common sequencing primer, one of multiple similar 
                     variants"
ORIGIN
        1 gggcgaattg ggcccgacgt cgcatgctcc cggccgccat ggcggccgcg ggaattcgat
       61 atcactagag tatagctaca tggtagctag tagtcgtcaa aggaaataaa gacatagcgt
      121 aaagtataca aaatgacttc cgcggcgcgg gagcggcagg cagcacttgc aaaacgaagc
      181 ccaatgggcc agattacggt caacctcgtc attttattac ggtcgtcagc aagagcggtt
      241 tagaccgtcg ccggcacggg tggctcccga tattcttggc tttcgtgggt ggaggcggcg
      301 tgtgactcct catctttaag tagtggtcgc ttttgctgca tgcttttgat cacctcgtga
      361 ttgatggctg gattctcagc tgtcttctga catctttggg tgcatgggtt gaccggtgtc
      421 gcgggaggca gaccctgttc cgtggaggtg tgtggctgcg gatgcggcga cacggaagaa
      481 gggcgtgcat cacttctctc ttagtcgatt tacgatgcgc ttctgcgcac agctcattca
      541 cccacccgcc accactcctc ttgcacatgt atgcaggtgt cgggccaagt tagtcgcgcg
      601 ctgagtggcc cgaaccccgc atgtggtagt ggaatgcgtg gtcggcagaa gccttgagca
      661 cagcgaaaga agaaaacaag ataagcaggg gatggctgcg gtttgcgcgt gcctttgccg
      721 cgcagcccgt cacaacaata cgtacgatcc ttctgattgt ttgtcgctcg gcagaaaatg
      781 aggagtctag ctctgcaaca caaagaaatt cacaaatgta acaagactct gtgccattat
      841 ttcttatttc ttcctctgtt gtcccaatcg gaaaagctag ggccgtgggg tggccgtaat
      901 cccagacatt ccgggcgctg cctcgccaac gggtggctcc cgaaggactt ggctttcgtg
      961 ggcagggagg gccctgcgct gggttttaga cgtgccgcga gtgctgcctt gattcgaggt
     1021 acacgttaga gatatgaggc acatagcagt tcgctggcac ccccgcgtgt aggcgtgtcc
     1081 tcatccgtgt ttggtttggt acgtcggtta ccggaggggc ctgtgtggct gtcaagcgcg
     1141 acgaagacgg gtgagtgttg cctcgtgcct ccaggtgctt tgatgacgcg cattgcgcgt
     1201 ttcgcttatc caaagaccgc aatcactctc tgaccatgca atcaggttga tagggacgtc
     1261 aaagtgcatt ttatggctta atgctggtcg cgcgggtgta catgtggcgt ctggacggga
     1321 acctcagaac gaagaaaaca agatagggat ggctaacagt tgcacacgtc cctcgtgtgg
     1381 ctgactgaaa gacgtttgcg ccacattaat gtgtaaacat attgagctag tcttacagtt
     1441 attcaggagg aggacaaaat taagtcgtcc gaccgtgtgt tatctaggaa gccatgacgc
     1501 gagacatgtg cctagtatct ctagtacggc tgcgtcttct ttcctccctc tttgaaagga
     1561 agccgtcggt gtccgcgatt ctattctatg cgaaagctgt ggaagatgca ttagtcgcgc
     1621 tttccttgat agttgaccgt cagtggctga ttcagggaaa tcctcacatc atcctgtctt
     1681 tctcacacga cagcctcttc tttcggaata ttcccctcaa cacctaatct gtaaaccctc
     1741 gagcagctga ccatggccaa gttgaccagt gccgttccgg tgctcaccgc gcgcgacgtc
     1801 gccggagcgg tcgagttctg gaccgaccgg ctcgggttct cccgggactt cgtggaggac
     1861 gacttcgccg gtgtggtccg ggacgacgtg accctgttca tcagcgcggt ccaggaccag
     1921 gtggtgccgg acaacaccct ggcctgggtg tgggtgcgcg gcctggacga gctgtacgcc
     1981 gagtggtcgg aggtcgtgtc cacgaacttc cgggacgcct ccgggccggc catgaccgag
     2041 atcggcgagc agccgtgggg gcgggagttc gccctgcgcg acccggccgg caactgcgtg
     2101 cacttcgtgg ccgaggagca ggactgacaa ttgggtcacg aactccagca gggctagcgt
     2161 acgcgtacga gagctccgat gccccaattg gaaagatcca agagagacga gtagagattt
     2221 tttttttggg attgatgttt gtcgttcttt gagttgtcgt cgagttacgc cttttgtaag
     2281 aatgttccgc aggagaggag gaggatgggc atgagtgagg gtgagagggc ttgcccgctt
     2341 ttttttttaa aaacgctgaa gacgtggttg tcaaacaaac cccccataga aacgattttg
     2401 ttacggtgcg gtccagacgt cacttgaatg gctccgcgga aaggccaggg agggaagggg
     2461 ggagggagga aacatgaaac atgttgaacg gctcaacagg gtttggggga caagagaggt
     2521 agcgccctga tggactgctc cctcccctcc tttccctcaa tgtctcattc atccatgctt
     2581 cccccttctc tctctcccct ccgttccatc ccccgcgggc gtggtagtgg cgtgatggga
     2641 tccactaaaa tgtacgtgta agaaaagccg gtgagcttac gcttttgtga aagtgggagt
     2701 acgagtgttg tgtgtgtgtg tagtggtttc agaccccaga cagaggcgaa gcagaaaaag
     2761 cagacgatga agacgacgaa gaaatgagca gtctattttt atcgtggaaa cagaagaggt
     2821 gatatcgtct cctgcaggca tgcaagctga tccactagag gccatggcgg ccgcactagt
     2881 ggatcccccg ggatgcatga attcaagctt atcgatatca acaagtttgt acaaaaaagc
     2941 aggctccgcg gccgccccct tcaccgtttg tgccaaaagc tgtcaaatag ggtccttgaa
     3001 gagggtgttc ttgaacaaga acctagcatg cgcccacgtt ctttcacccc tgtacacgct
     3061 tctgtttgtt acttctgctc tgtcgttttt tatttccgca tgcttgctaa ctgtgtacat
     3121 atcttgtatg agcgtgcgcg acatggtcaa taggacttgg accggcccct gtctttgttc
     3181 tgttcattct taacgccact cgggtcgtgt tgcgggcgac tctttgacct ggtgtgcgat
     3241 cttatttttg attttctgta gccctcttaa atgtttttcc atgagaaatt atacgcctga
     3301 agattatcgt ccatcttgtt cggcacactt tctctagtga cattgtgtgt acgcgaatgc
     3361 gtgtccggga tatcgcatgc ttgtttcgcc ttacaccctg gtccataatt gaaatgtcaa
     3421 gattttggtt catctaggac ggctctgact tatatctcac gacaacaatc acaactcaca
     3481 tctgtcaaca gaagtctcca ctttaaaact tttctcataa taatggtaag ttcccagagc
     3541 tttggaattg atgggtgttg tggctagatg tcttattcta cgggagagag aacactgatg
     3601 aagagagctg tgacttgttt ggggcgattt agcatctttt catggactca tgtgtcgata
     3661 tttttaacga catgcttatg ggacatgctt gggtcacacc aaatgacatg aataaagagg
     3721 aatcgggagt gctttgttct aacaagtcga ccctttttcc cttgaggacc ttgattgttt
     3781 cagctgtaac ccacgtccca cccccgtctc ccatgcgttt ttgggaacaa aatgtttgaa
     3841 tggcgtgtgt atggtataga gtgataagtc tttctggcta aacttgcctc ctcactggtc
     3901 tgtctcttcc cccacacctc aactccgagc agaagaccgc cgctctgctc accgtctcct
     3961 ccctcatgaa gggtgggcgc gccgacccag ctttcttgta caaagtggtt gatagcttgg
     4021 cgcgcctcat gggcgggtcc ggcgaggacg caaagaatat caagaaaggc cctgcaccgt
     4081 tctacccttt ggaggacggg accgcgggag agcagcttca caaggctatg aaacgttacg
     4141 ctcttgttcc gggcacgatc gcattcacgg atgcccacat cgaggtcgac attacatatg
     4201 ctgagtactt cgagatgtcc gtgcgccttg ccgaagctat gaagcgttac gggctgaaca
     4261 cgaaccaccg catcgtggtc tgttcagaga attccctaca gttctttatg cccgtgttgg
     4321 gggccctttt cattggcgtc gccgtggccc ccgccaacga catttataac gagcgcgagc
     4381 tgctcaacag catggggatt tcgcagccga ctgtggtctt cgtttccaag aaaggtttgc
     4441 aaaagatatt gaatgtacag aagaaactgc ccattatcca gaagattatc attatggact
     4501 ctaagaccga ttaccaggga ttccagtcga tgtacacttt cgtcacgagc catctcccac
     4561 ccgggttcaa cgagtacgac ttcgtgccgg agagcttcga ccgcgacaag acaatcgccc
     4621 ttattatgaa ctctagtggt agcaccggtt tgcccaaggg cgtggcgctg ccccatcgta
     4681 ccgcctgcgt gcgcttctcc catgcgcgtg atcctatctt cggcaaccag atcattccgg
     4741 acaccgcgat tctttcggtc gtgccgtttc accatggatt tggcatgttt acgactttgg
     4801 gctacctcat ctgcggcttc cgggtggtcc tgatgtaccg gtttgaggaa gagctgtttt
     4861 tgcgcagtct gcaggactac aagatccagt ccgcgctgct cgtccctaca ctcttttctt
     4921 tctttgctaa gtccacctta atcgacaagt acgatctgtc aaacctccac gagatcgcct
     4981 ccggaggtgc gcccttatct aaggaagtcg gggaggctgt cgcgaagaga tttcacctgc
     5041 ccggcatcag gcagggatat ggcctgaccg agaccacttc cgccatcttg atcacgcccg
     5101 agggtgacga taaaccaggc gccgtgggga aagtggtccc ttttttcgaa gcaaaggtcg
     5161 ttgacctgga caccggcaag acgctcgggg tgaaccaacg aggtgagttg tgcgtgcgcg
     5221 gccctatgat tatgagcggg tacgtgaaca atcccgaagc caccaacgca ctcattgata
     5281 aggacggatg gctacacagc ggtgatatcg cctactggga tgaggacgag cacttcttca
     5341 tcgtagaccg gctgaagtcg ctcatcaagt acaaggggta tcaggtggcc cctgcggagt
     5401 tggaatctat tctgctccaa caccctaata tcttcgacgc cggcgtggcc ggcttgcccg
     5461 acgatgacgc gggcgagctt cccgccgcgg ttgtggtcct ggagcacggc aagacgatga
     5521 ccgagaagga gatcgtagac tacgtggctt cccaagtgac tacggcgaag aagttgaggg
     5581 gtggagtagt gttcgtggat gaggtcccca aggggctcac cggtaagctc gatgcccgta
     5641 agatccgaga gatcttgatt aaggctaaga aggggggcaa gatcgccgtg tcgtcgtatc
     5701 cctacgatgt tcccgattat gcctaagagc tcgaaagatc caagagagac gagtagagat
     5761 tttttttttg ggattgatgt ttgtcgttct ttgagttgtc gtcgagttac gccttttgta
     5821 agaatgttcc gcaggagagg aggaggatgg gcatgagtga gggtgagagg gcttgcccgc
     5881 tttttttttt aaaaacgctg ctcttcgtgg ttgtcaaaca aaccccccat agaaacgatt
     5941 ttgttacggt gcggtccaga cgtcacttga atggctccgc ggaaaggcca gggagggaag
     6001 gggggaggga ggaaacatga aacatgttga acggctcaac agggtttggg ggacaagaga
     6061 ggtagcgccc tgatggactg ctccctcccc tcctttccct caatgtctca ttcatccatg
     6121 cttccccctt ctctctctcc cctccgttcc atcccccgcg ggcgtggtag tggcgtgatg
     6181 ggatccacta aaatgtacgt gtaagaaaag ccggtgagct tacgcttttg tgaaagtggg
     6241 agtacgagtg ttgtgtgtgt gtgtagtggt ttcagacccc agacagaggc gaagcagaaa
     6301 aagcagacga tgaagacgac gaagaaatga gcagtctatt tttatcgtgg aaacagaaga
     6361 ggtgatatcg tctcgttctt tgttatcacc taccccgcgt gcatgtacat gcagcctttt
     6421 tattttgtaa tctttcccga aaaatcaacc gccacctccc ccccgccttc tctcacccat
     6481 catcttctcc tgtttatctt ctactttaca ctagatcgca tggcacatct ccctcgcaat
     6541 ccatcggtgc aaccatcatc gatcccactc ctccctccct ccctccctcc ctcctcgcat
     6601 ctcttctaag aaatccgcta gctgcgaacg cagctcacct acctcattta tcagagcctc
     6661 gattcggtcc ttttccttct cccctacctc gccgcaaaca gcaacagaag caggagcagc
     6721 aggagcagcg gcacctgtgt caacagcaca agggcaagta cagacagaag acgaggcgga
     6781 ggaggaggaa gacgatgtga tgtcattgga gctggctaaa ctattagccg ttgctctcac
     6841 cgcctttccc caaaactctt ccacccatcg tgtcactcct tctatcaggg gaaccatccc
     6901 tcttttcctc cccaccttct tccccttgct cttcttcttc ctttgtctct ttgttccccc
     6961 tcctctcttc gcctcctcct ccgcatcgtc ctctcctttt atcaagtctt gcgttgcaaa
     7021 ggaagcaagc tctttgtgaa ggaccgcgca agggatagga gagtggagag tgaggtgatg
     7081 cagacaaacc gaggattccc gggcgtcaga taacctaaaa tcgactactt cttgaggtgg
     7141 aggaggaggg ggaggagacg gagaataagt gtgtgtagaa atatagcttg ctgcctctgc
     7201 ttccatcttc gataaaattg ctgttgctgt tgctgttgcg gctgatatct gctgcggctg
     7261 ctgctgcacc tcctgaacga agactgcagc cgcgtcttca ccctcttgga ctactctgcc
     7321 ctcctccctt gcctttacaa ctcgatcgac gagattcgtg ccagtgctgt catcatcatt
     7381 ggaaagagca acagcatcac cttaagattg aatcctgttg ccggtcttgc gatgattatc
     7441 atataatttc tgttgaatta cgttaagcat gtaataatta acatgtaatg catagcttga
     7501 gtattctata gtgtcaccta aatagcttgg cgtaatcatg gtcatagctg tttcctgtgt
     7561 gaaattgtta tccgctcaca attccacaca acatacgagc cggaagcata aagtgtaaag
     7621 cctggggtgc ctaatgagtg agctaactca cattaattgc gttgcgctca ctgcccgctt
     7681 tccagtcggg aaacctgtcg tgccagctgc attaatgaat cggccaacgc gcggggagag
     7741 gcggtttgcg tattgggcgc tcttccgctt cctcgctcac tgactcgctg cgctcggtcg
     7801 ttcggctgcg gcgagcggta tcagctcact caaaggcggt aatacggtta tccacagaat
     7861 caggggataa cgcaggaaag aacatgtgag caaaaggcca gcaaaaggcc aggaaccgta
     7921 aaaaggccgc gttgctggcg tttttccata ggctccgccc ccctgacgag catcacaaaa
     7981 atcgacgctc aagtcagagg tggcgaaacc cgacaggact ataaagatac caggcgtttc
     8041 cccctggaag ctccctcgtg cgctctcctg ttccgaccct gccgcttacc ggatacctgt
     8101 ccgcctttct cccttcggga agcgtggcgc tttctcatag ctcacgctgt aggtatctca
     8161 gttcggtgta ggtcgttcgc tccaagctgg gctgtgtgca cgaacccccc gttcagcccg
     8221 accgctgcgc cttatccggt aactatcgtc ttgagtccaa cccggtaaga cacgacttat
     8281 cgccactggc agcagccact ggtaacagga ttagcagagc gaggtatgta ggcggtgcta
     8341 cagagttctt gaagtggtgg cctaactacg gctacactag aagaacagta tttggtatct
     8401 gcgctctgct gaagccagtt accttcggaa aaagagttgg tagctcttga tccggcaaac
     8461 aaaccaccgc tggtagcggt ggtttttttg tttgcaagca gcagattacg cgcagaaaaa
     8521 aaggatctca agaagatcct ttgatctttt ctacggggtc tgacgctcag tggaacgaaa
     8581 actcacgtta agggattttg gtcatgagat tatcaaaaag gatcttcacc tagatccttt
     8641 taaattaaaa atgaagtttt aaatcaatct aaagtatata tgagtaaact tggtctgaca
     8701 gttaccaatg cttaatcagt gaggcaccta tctcagcgat ctgtctattt cgttcatcca
     8761 tagttgcctg actccccgtc gtgtagataa ctacgatacg ggagggctta ccatctggcc
     8821 ccagtgctgc aatgataccg cgagacccac gctcaccggc tccagattta tcagcaataa
     8881 accagccagc cggaagggcc gagcgcagaa gtggtcctgc aactttatcc gcctccatcc
     8941 agtctattaa ttgttgccgg gaagctagag taagtagttc gccagttaat agtttgcgca
     9001 acgttgttgc cattgctaca ggcatcgtgg tgtcacgctc gtcgtttggt atggcttcat
     9061 tcagctccgg ttcccaacga tcaaggcgag ttacatgatc ccccatgttg tgcaaaaaag
     9121 cggttagctc cttcggtcct ccgatcgttg tcagaagtaa gttggccgca gtgttatcac
     9181 tcatggttat ggcagcactg cataattctc ttactgtcat gccatccgta agatgctttt
     9241 ctgtgactgg tgagtactca accaagtcat tctgagaata gtgtatgcgg cgaccgagtt
     9301 gctcttgccc ggcgtcaata cgggataata ccgcgccaca tagcagaact ttaaaagtgc
     9361 tcatcattgg aaaacgttct tcggggcgaa aactctcaag gatcttaccg ctgttgagat
     9421 ccagttcgat gtaacccact cgtgcaccca actgatcttc agcatctttt actttcacca
     9481 gcgtttctgg gtgagcaaaa acaggaaggc aaaatgccgc aaaaaaggga ataagggcga
     9541 cacggaaatg ttgaatactc atactcttcc tttttcaata ttattgaagc atttatcagg
     9601 gttattgtct catgagcgga tacatatttg aatgtattta gaaaaataaa caaatagggg
     9661 ttccgcgcac atttccccga aaagtgccac ctgatgcggt gtgaaatacc gcacagatgc
     9721 gtaaggagaa aataccgcat caggaaattg taagcgttaa tattttgtta aaattcgcgt
     9781 taaatttttg ttaaatcagc tcatttttta accaataggc cgaaatcggc aaaatccctt
     9841 ataaatcaaa agaatagacc gagatagggt tgagtgttgt tccagtttgg aacaagagtc
     9901 cactattaaa gaacgtggac tccaacgtca aaggnnnnnn nnnnnnnnnn nnnnnnnnnn
     9961 nnnnnnnnnn nnnnnnnnnn nnntnnnnnn nnnnnnnnnn nnnnnnnnnn nnnnnnnnnn
    10021 nnnnnnnnnn nnnnnnnnnn nnnnnnnnnn nnnnnnnnnn nnnnnnnnnn nnnnngnnnn
    10081 nnnnnnnnnn nnnnnnnnnn nnnnnnnnnn nnnnnnnnnn nnnnnnnnnn nnnnnnnnnn
    10141 nnnnnnnnnn nnnnnnnnnn nnnnnnnnnn nnnnnnnnnn nnnnnnnnnn nnnnnnnnnn
    10201 ccattcgcca ttcaggctgc gcaactgttg ggaagggcga tcggtgcggg cctcttcgct
    10261 attacgccag ctggcgaaag ggggatgtgc tgcaaggcga ttaagttggg taacgccagg
    10321 gttttcccag tcacgacgtt gtaaaacgac ggccagtgaa ttgtaatacg actcactata
//
NAME		pNSA-LHC8-Fluc
LOCUS       Exported               10387 bp ds-DNA     circular SYN 03-AUG-2018
DEFINITION  synthetic circular DNA
ACCESSION   .
VERSION     .
KEYWORDS    .
SOURCE      synthetic DNA construct
  ORGANISM  synthetic DNA construct
REFERENCE   1  (bases 1 to 10387)
  AUTHORS   .
  TITLE     Direct Submission
  JOURNAL   Exported Aug 3, 2018 from SnapGene Viewer 4.1.4
            http://www.snapgene.com
FEATURES             Location/Qualifiers
     source          1..10387
                     /organism="synthetic DNA construct"
                     /mol_type="other DNA"
     promoter        745..1737
                     /label=CCMP537 EF promoter
     CDS             1753..2127
                     /codon_start=1
                     /gene="Sh ble from Streptoalloteichus hindustanus"
                     /product="antibiotic-binding protein"
                     /label=BleoR
                     /note="confers resistance to bleomycin, phleomycin, and 
                     Zeocin(TM)"
                     /translation="MAKLTSAVPVLTARDVAGAVEFWTDRLGFSRDFVEDDFAGVVRDD
                     VTLFISAVQDQVVPDNTLAWVWVRGLDELYAEWSEVVSTNFRDASGPAMTEIGEQPWGR
                     EFALRDPAGNCVHFVAEEQD"
     terminator      2191..2831
                     /label=LDSP terminator
     protein_bind    2921..2945
                     /gene="mutant version of attB"
                     /label=attB1
                     /bound_moiety="BP Clonase(TM)"
                     /note="recombination site for the Gateway(R) BP reaction"
     misc_feature    2966..3973
                     /label=LHC8 promoter
     protein_bind    complement(3990..4014)
                     /gene="mutant version of attB"
                     /label=attB2
                     /bound_moiety="BP Clonase(TM)"
                     /note="recombination site for the Gateway(R) BP reaction"
     CDS             4034..5701
                     /codon_start=1
                     /label=Fluc
                     /translation="MGGSGEDAKNIKKGPAPFYPLEDGTAGEQLHKAMKRYALVPGTIA
                     FTDAHIEVDITYAEYFEMSVRLAEAMKRYGLNTNHRIVVCSENSLQFFMPVLGALFIGV
                     AVAPANDIYNERELLNSMGISQPTVVFVSKKGLQKILNVQKKLPIIQKIIIMDSKTDYQ
                     GFQSMYTFVTSHLPPGFNEYDFVPESFDRDKTIALIMNSSGSTGLPKGVALPHRTACVR
                     FSHARDPIFGNQIIPDTAILSVVPFHHGFGMFTTLGYLICGFRVVLMYRFEEELFLRSL
                     QDYKIQSALLVPTLFSFFAKSTLIDKYDLSNLHEIASGGAPLSKEVGEAVAKRFHLPGI
                     RQGYGLTETTSAILITPEGDDKPGAVGKVVPFFEAKVVDLDTGKTLGVNQRGELCVRGP
                     MIMSGYVNNPEATNALIDKDGWLHSGDIAYWDEDEHFFIVDRLKSLIKYKGYQVAPAEL
                     ESILLQHPNIFDAGVAGLPDDDAGELPAAVVVLEHGKTMTEKEIVDYVASQVTTAKKLR
                     GGVVFVDEVPKGLTGKLDARKIREILIKAKKGGKIAVSS"
     CDS             5702..5728
                     /codon_start=1
                     /product="HA (human influenza hemagglutinin) epitope tag"
                     /label=HA
                     /translation="YPYDVPDYA"
     terminator      5740..7407
                     /label=LDSP terminator
     promoter        complement(7512..7530)
                     /label=SP6 promoter
                     /note="promoter for bacteriophage SP6 RNA polymerase"
     primer_bind     complement(7548..7564)
                     /label=M13 rev
                     /note="common sequencing primer, one of multiple similar 
                     variants"
     protein_bind    7572..7588
                     /label=lac operator
                     /bound_moiety="lac repressor encoded by lacI"
                     /note="The lac repressor binds to the lac operator to 
                     inhibit transcription in E. coli. This inhibition can be 
                     relieved by adding lactose or 
                     isopropyl-beta-D-thiogalactopyranoside (IPTG)."
     promoter        complement(7596..7626)
                     /label=lac promoter
                     /note="promoter for the E. coli lac operon"
     protein_bind    7641..7662
                     /label=CAP binding site
                     /bound_moiety="E. coli catabolite activator protein"
                     /note="CAP binding activates transcription in the presence 
                     of cAMP."
     rep_origin      complement(7950..8538)
                     /direction=LEFT
                     /label=ori
                     /note="high-copy-number ColE1/pMB1/pBR322/pUC origin of 
                     replication"
     CDS             complement(8709..9569)
                     /codon_start=1
                     /gene="bla"
                     /product="beta-lactamase"
                     /label=AmpR
                     /note="confers resistance to ampicillin, carbenicillin, and
                     related antibiotics"
                     /translation="MSIQHFRVALIPFFAAFCLPVFAHPETLVKVKDAEDQLGARVGYI
                     ELDLNSGKILESFRPEERFPMMSTFKVLLCGAVLSRIDAGQEQLGRRIHYSQNDLVEYS
                     PVTEKHLTDGMTVRELCSAAITMSDNTAANLLLTTIGGPKELTAFLHNMGDHVTRLDRW
                     EPELNEAIPNDERDTTMPVAMATTLRKLLTGELLTLASRQQLIDWMEADKVAGPLLRSA
                     LPAGWFIADKSGAGERGSRGIIAALGPDGKPSRIVVIYTTGSQATMDERNRQIAEIGAS
                     LIKHW"
     promoter        complement(9570..9674)
                     /gene="bla"
                     /label=AmpR promoter
     rep_origin      complement(9752..10207)
                     /direction=LEFT
                     /label=f1 ori
                     /note="f1 bacteriophage origin of replication; arrow 
                     indicates direction of (+) strand synthesis"
     primer_bind     10348..10364
                     /label=M13 fwd
                     /note="common sequencing primer, one of multiple similar 
                     variants"
     promoter        10371..2
                     /label=T7 promoter
                     /note="promoter for bacteriophage T7 RNA polymerase"
ORIGIN
        1 gggcgaattg ggcccgacgt cgcatgctcc cggccgccat ggcggccgcg ggaattcgat
       61 atcactagag tatagctaca tggtagctag tagtcgtcaa aggaaataaa gacatagcgt
      121 aaagtataca aaatgacttc cgcggcgcgg gagcggcagg cagcacttgc aaaacgaagc
      181 ccaatgggcc agattacggt caacctcgtc attttattac ggtcgtcagc aagagcggtt
      241 tagaccgtcg ccggcacggg tggctcccga tattcttggc tttcgtgggt ggaggcggcg
      301 tgtgactcct catctttaag tagtggtcgc ttttgctgca tgcttttgat cacctcgtga
      361 ttgatggctg gattctcagc tgtcttctga catctttggg tgcatgggtt gaccggtgtc
      421 gcgggaggca gaccctgttc cgtggaggtg tgtggctgcg gatgcggcga cacggaagaa
      481 gggcgtgcat cacttctctc ttagtcgatt tacgatgcgc ttctgcgcac agctcattca
      541 cccacccgcc accactcctc ttgcacatgt atgcaggtgt cgggccaagt tagtcgcgcg
      601 ctgagtggcc cgaaccccgc atgtggtagt ggaatgcgtg gtcggcagaa gccttgagca
      661 cagcgaaaga agaaaacaag ataagcaggg gatggctgcg gtttgcgcgt gcctttgccg
      721 cgcagcccgt cacaacaata cgtacgatcc ttctgattgt ttgtcgctcg gcagaaaatg
      781 aggagtctag ctctgcaaca caaagaaatt cacaaatgta acaagactct gtgccattat
      841 ttcttatttc ttcctctgtt gtcccaatcg gaaaagctag ggccgtgggg tggccgtaat
      901 cccagacatt ccgggcgctg cctcgccaac gggtggctcc cgaaggactt ggctttcgtg
      961 ggcagggagg gccctgcgct gggttttaga cgtgccgcga gtgctgcctt gattcgaggt
     1021 acacgttaga gatatgaggc acatagcagt tcgctggcac ccccgcgtgt aggcgtgtcc
     1081 tcatccgtgt ttggtttggt acgtcggtta ccggaggggc ctgtgtggct gtcaagcgcg
     1141 acgaagacgg gtgagtgttg cctcgtgcct ccaggtgctt tgatgacgcg cattgcgcgt
     1201 ttcgcttatc caaagaccgc aatcactctc tgaccatgca atcaggttga tagggacgtc
     1261 aaagtgcatt ttatggctta atgctggtcg cgcgggtgta catgtggcgt ctggacggga
     1321 acctcagaac gaagaaaaca agatagggat ggctaacagt tgcacacgtc cctcgtgtgg
     1381 ctgactgaaa gacgtttgcg ccacattaat gtgtaaacat attgagctag tcttacagtt
     1441 attcaggagg aggacaaaat taagtcgtcc gaccgtgtgt tatctaggaa gccatgacgc
     1501 gagacatgtg cctagtatct ctagtacggc tgcgtcttct ttcctccctc tttgaaagga
     1561 agccgtcggt gtccgcgatt ctattctatg cgaaagctgt ggaagatgca ttagtcgcgc
     1621 tttccttgat agttgaccgt cagtggctga ttcagggaaa tcctcacatc atcctgtctt
     1681 tctcacacga cagcctcttc tttcggaata ttcccctcaa cacctaatct gtaaaccctc
     1741 gagcagctga ccatggccaa gttgaccagt gccgttccgg tgctcaccgc gcgcgacgtc
     1801 gccggagcgg tcgagttctg gaccgaccgg ctcgggttct cccgggactt cgtggaggac
     1861 gacttcgccg gtgtggtccg ggacgacgtg accctgttca tcagcgcggt ccaggaccag
     1921 gtggtgccgg acaacaccct ggcctgggtg tgggtgcgcg gcctggacga gctgtacgcc
     1981 gagtggtcgg aggtcgtgtc cacgaacttc cgggacgcct ccgggccggc catgaccgag
     2041 atcggcgagc agccgtgggg gcgggagttc gccctgcgcg acccggccgg caactgcgtg
     2101 cacttcgtgg ccgaggagca ggactgacaa ttgggtcacg aactccagca gggctagcgt
     2161 acgcgtacga gagctccgat gccccaattg gaaagatcca agagagacga gtagagattt
     2221 tttttttggg attgatgttt gtcgttcttt gagttgtcgt cgagttacgc cttttgtaag
     2281 aatgttccgc aggagaggag gaggatgggc atgagtgagg gtgagagggc ttgcccgctt
     2341 ttttttttaa aaacgctgaa gacgtggttg tcaaacaaac cccccataga aacgattttg
     2401 ttacggtgcg gtccagacgt cacttgaatg gctccgcgga aaggccaggg agggaagggg
     2461 ggagggagga aacatgaaac atgttgaacg gctcaacagg gtttggggga caagagaggt
     2521 agcgccctga tggactgctc cctcccctcc tttccctcaa tgtctcattc atccatgctt
     2581 cccccttctc tctctcccct ccgttccatc ccccgcgggc gtggtagtgg cgtgatggga
     2641 tccactaaaa tgtacgtgta agaaaagccg gtgagcttac gcttttgtga aagtgggagt
     2701 acgagtgttg tgtgtgtgtg tagtggtttc agaccccaga cagaggcgaa gcagaaaaag
     2761 cagacgatga agacgacgaa gaaatgagca gtctattttt atcgtggaaa cagaagaggt
     2821 gatatcgtct cctgcaggca tgcaagctga tccactagag gccatggcgg ccgcactagt
     2881 ggatcccccg ggatgcatga attcaagctt atcgatatca acaagtttgt acaaaaaagc
     2941 aggctccgcg gccgccccct tcaccgcata tcttcggctt caggtgcgat ttggtagacg
     3001 tacgtggtga ggaggcttag aggcaaaatc gtctgatgct cttcttcctc ttcccttcct
     3061 gccccccttc tccccgtcct cctagtgcgc ctaaagggga ggttttgccc acacatacag
     3121 tgggtagcat ctttggtttt tatctgcagc tcttgagccg ttggcggacg accgtgaatg
     3181 tctcgtacgt cggggccccc gacttgctcc tgcaatccac ttctgccaaa gggagtggtg
     3241 gcagcagccg gacacctgtg tacagcagtg aagagttgcg tagtcttctt gccaacatgc
     3301 tgggtcgacc aaaacttaat cttggctacg aggatttctg cagcttcaga aagtattacg
     3361 cggcgattcg cgcgggtgat gaggaggggg cagcggcctt ggcgcgtgcg cgtgagaaaa
     3421 tgtaggcatc gtaaaaatcg tacacaaaga atttggagcc gtgtaaagcg catcgtgaaa
     3481 gtacaaagag cttgaacata cttgaaagat caaaaatcga tgctgggagg tgctttgaag
     3541 tttgccaaac gtctcgccac tcgggctttg agttggaggc cgcctatcgc gagcaccgga
     3601 atatggccac ctcacccttt taagaaggcg tggcgcaatg caccctcctt accgacgtgt
     3661 cgcctcgttt ccgcattccc gccgtatgca acggcattgg acagcgcaac gcgtgcgttt
     3721 gtcctatatt tgtgcccacc gtgggcgcgt tggggcgtgc gtggccgtat cgccggcatc
     3781 gtgtcggacc ccgatcctgc tagccaggct ctgtggccct gtgaccgagt cctttccgcc
     3841 gtgttccaag aactccgcgc tgtcttgctc agtgcttgtg tgtctgtgtt gttgctagtt
     3901 gtgtctttgg tagacgctga cattctttct ttacttacac cctacagatc acgcattgta
     3961 aagctgaagc atgaagggtg ggcgcgccga cccagctttc ttgtacaaag tggttgatag
     4021 cttggcgcgc ctcatgggcg ggtccggcga ggacgcaaag aatatcaaga aaggccctgc
     4081 accgttctac cctttggagg acgggaccgc gggagagcag cttcacaagg ctatgaaacg
     4141 ttacgctctt gttccgggca cgatcgcatt cacggatgcc cacatcgagg tcgacattac
     4201 atatgctgag tacttcgaga tgtccgtgcg ccttgccgaa gctatgaagc gttacgggct
     4261 gaacacgaac caccgcatcg tggtctgttc agagaattcc ctacagttct ttatgcccgt
     4321 gttgggggcc cttttcattg gcgtcgccgt ggcccccgcc aacgacattt ataacgagcg
     4381 cgagctgctc aacagcatgg ggatttcgca gccgactgtg gtcttcgttt ccaagaaagg
     4441 tttgcaaaag atattgaatg tacagaagaa actgcccatt atccagaaga ttatcattat
     4501 ggactctaag accgattacc agggattcca gtcgatgtac actttcgtca cgagccatct
     4561 cccacccggg ttcaacgagt acgacttcgt gccggagagc ttcgaccgcg acaagacaat
     4621 cgcccttatt atgaactcta gtggtagcac cggtttgccc aagggcgtgg cgctgcccca
     4681 tcgtaccgcc tgcgtgcgct tctcccatgc gcgtgatcct atcttcggca accagatcat
     4741 tccggacacc gcgattcttt cggtcgtgcc gtttcaccat ggatttggca tgtttacgac
     4801 tttgggctac ctcatctgcg gcttccgggt ggtcctgatg taccggtttg aggaagagct
     4861 gtttttgcgc agtctgcagg actacaagat ccagtccgcg ctgctcgtcc ctacactctt
     4921 ttctttcttt gctaagtcca ccttaatcga caagtacgat ctgtcaaacc tccacgagat
     4981 cgcctccgga ggtgcgccct tatctaagga agtcggggag gctgtcgcga agagatttca
     5041 cctgcccggc atcaggcagg gatatggcct gaccgagacc acttccgcca tcttgatcac
     5101 gcccgagggt gacgataaac caggcgccgt ggggaaagtg gtcccttttt tcgaagcaaa
     5161 ggtcgttgac ctggacaccg gcaagacgct cggggtgaac caacgaggtg agttgtgcgt
     5221 gcgcggccct atgattatga gcgggtacgt gaacaatccc gaagccacca acgcactcat
     5281 tgataaggac ggatggctac acagcggtga tatcgcctac tgggatgagg acgagcactt
     5341 cttcatcgta gaccggctga agtcgctcat caagtacaag gggtatcagg tggcccctgc
     5401 ggagttggaa tctattctgc tccaacaccc taatatcttc gacgccggcg tggccggctt
     5461 gcccgacgat gacgcgggcg agcttcccgc cgcggttgtg gtcctggagc acggcaagac
     5521 gatgaccgag aaggagatcg tagactacgt ggcttcccaa gtgactacgg cgaagaagtt
     5581 gaggggtgga gtagtgttcg tggatgaggt ccccaagggg ctcaccggta agctcgatgc
     5641 ccgtaagatc cgagagatct tgattaaggc taagaagggg ggcaagatcg ccgtgtcgtc
     5701 gtatccctac gatgttcccg attatgccta agagctcgag aaagatccaa gagagacgag
     5761 tagagatttt ttttttggga ttgatgtttg tcgttctttg agttgtcgtc gagttacgcc
     5821 ttttgtaaga atgttccgca ggagaggagg aggatgggca tgagtgaggg tgagagggct
     5881 tgcccgcttt tttttttaaa aacgctgctc ttcgtggttg tcaaacaaac cccccataga
     5941 aacgattttg ttacggtgcg gtccagacgt cacttgaatg gctccgcgga aaggccaggg
     6001 agggaagggg ggagggagga aacatgaaac atgttgaacg gctcaacagg gtttggggga
     6061 caagagaggt agcgccctga tggactgctc cctcccctcc tttccctcaa tgtctcattc
     6121 atccatgctt cccccttctc tctctcccct ccgttccatc ccccgcgggc gtggtagtgg
     6181 cgtgatggga tccactaaaa tgtacgtgta agaaaagccg gtgagcttac gcttttgtga
     6241 aagtgggagt acgagtgttg tgtgtgtgtg tagtggtttc agaccccaga cagaggcgaa
     6301 gcagaaaaag cagacgatga agacgacgaa gaaatgagca gtctattttt atcgtggaaa
     6361 cagaagaggt gatatcgtct cgttctttgt tatcacctac cccgcgtgca tgtacatgca
     6421 gcctttttat tttgtaatct ttcccgaaaa atcaaccgcc acctcccccc cgccttctct
     6481 cacccatcat cttctcctgt ttatcttcta ctttacacta gatcgcatgg cacatctccc
     6541 tcgcaatcca tcggtgcaac catcatcgat cccactcctc cctccctccc tccctccctc
     6601 ctcgcatctc ttctaagaaa tccgctagct gcgaacgcag ctcacctacc tcatttatca
     6661 gagcctcgat tcggtccttt tccttctccc ctacctcgcc gcaaacagca acagaagcag
     6721 gagcagcagg agcagcggca cctgtgtcaa cagcacaagg gcaagtacag acagaagacg
     6781 aggcggagga ggaggaagac gatgtgatgt cattggagct ggctaaacta ttagccgttg
     6841 ctctcaccgc ctttccccaa aactcttcca cccatcgtgt cactccttct atcaggggaa
     6901 ccatccctct tttcctcccc accttcttcc ccttgctctt cttcttcctt tgtctctttg
     6961 ttccccctcc tctcttcgcc tcctcctccg catcgtcctc tccttttatc aagtcttgcg
     7021 ttgcaaagga agcaagctct ttgtgaagga ccgcgcaagg gataggagag tggagagtga
     7081 ggtgatgcag acaaaccgag gattcccggg cgtcagataa cctaaaatcg actacttctt
     7141 gaggtggagg aggaggggga ggagacggag aataagtgtg tgtagaaata tagcttgctg
     7201 cctctgcttc catcttcgat aaaattgctg ttgctgttgc tgttgcggct gatatctgct
     7261 gcggctgctg ctgcacctcc tgaacgaaga ctgcagccgc gtcttcaccc tcttggacta
     7321 ctctgccctc ctcccttgcc tttacaactc gatcgacgag attcgtgcca gtgctgtcat
     7381 catcattgga aagagcaaca gcatcacctt aagattgaat cctgttgccg gtcttgcgat
     7441 gattatcata taatttctgt tgaattacgt taagcatgta ataattaaca tgtaatgcat
     7501 agcttgagta ttctatagtg tcacctaaat agcttggcgt aatcatggtc atagctgttt
     7561 cctgtgtgaa attgttatcc gctcacaatt ccacacaaca tacgagccgg aagcataaag
     7621 tgtaaagcct ggggtgccta atgagtgagc taactcacat taattgcgtt gcgctcactg
     7681 cccgctttcc agtcgggaaa cctgtcgtgc cagctgcatt aatgaatcgg ccaacgcgcg
     7741 gggagaggcg gtttgcgtat tgggcgctct tccgcttcct cgctcactga ctcgctgcgc
     7801 tcggtcgttc ggctgcggcg agcggtatca gctcactcaa aggcggtaat acggttatcc
     7861 acagaatcag gggataacgc aggaaagaac atgtgagcaa aaggccagca aaaggccagg
     7921 aaccgtaaaa aggccgcgtt gctggcgttt ttccataggc tccgcccccc tgacgagcat
     7981 cacaaaaatc gacgctcaag tcagaggtgg cgaaacccga caggactata aagataccag
     8041 gcgtttcccc ctggaagctc cctcgtgcgc tctcctgttc cgaccctgcc gcttaccgga
     8101 tacctgtccg cctttctccc ttcgggaagc gtggcgcttt ctcatagctc acgctgtagg
     8161 tatctcagtt cggtgtaggt cgttcgctcc aagctgggct gtgtgcacga accccccgtt
     8221 cagcccgacc gctgcgcctt atccggtaac tatcgtcttg agtccaaccc ggtaagacac
     8281 gacttatcgc cactggcagc agccactggt aacaggatta gcagagcgag gtatgtaggc
     8341 ggtgctacag agttcttgaa gtggtggcct aactacggct acactagaag aacagtattt
     8401 ggtatctgcg ctctgctgaa gccagttacc ttcggaaaaa gagttggtag ctcttgatcc
     8461 ggcaaacaaa ccaccgctgg tagcggtggt ttttttgttt gcaagcagca gattacgcgc
     8521 agaaaaaaag gatctcaaga agatcctttg atcttttcta cggggtctga cgctcagtgg
     8581 aacgaaaact cacgttaagg gattttggtc atgagattat caaaaaggat cttcacctag
     8641 atccttttaa attaaaaatg aagttttaaa tcaatctaaa gtatatatga gtaaacttgg
     8701 tctgacagtt accaatgctt aatcagtgag gcacctatct cagcgatctg tctatttcgt
     8761 tcatccatag ttgcctgact ccccgtcgtg tagataacta cgatacggga gggcttacca
     8821 tctggcccca gtgctgcaat gataccgcga gacccacgct caccggctcc agatttatca
     8881 gcaataaacc agccagccgg aagggccgag cgcagaagtg gtcctgcaac tttatccgcc
     8941 tccatccagt ctattaattg ttgccgggaa gctagagtaa gtagttcgcc agttaatagt
     9001 ttgcgcaacg ttgttgccat tgctacaggc atcgtggtgt cacgctcgtc gtttggtatg
     9061 gcttcattca gctccggttc ccaacgatca aggcgagtta catgatcccc catgttgtgc
     9121 aaaaaagcgg ttagctcctt cggtcctccg atcgttgtca gaagtaagtt ggccgcagtg
     9181 ttatcactca tggttatggc agcactgcat aattctctta ctgtcatgcc atccgtaaga
     9241 tgcttttctg tgactggtga gtactcaacc aagtcattct gagaatagtg tatgcggcga
     9301 ccgagttgct cttgcccggc gtcaatacgg gataataccg cgccacatag cagaacttta
     9361 aaagtgctca tcattggaaa acgttcttcg gggcgaaaac tctcaaggat cttaccgctg
     9421 ttgagatcca gttcgatgta acccactcgt gcacccaact gatcttcagc atcttttact
     9481 ttcaccagcg tttctgggtg agcaaaaaca ggaaggcaaa atgccgcaaa aaagggaata
     9541 agggcgacac ggaaatgttg aatactcata ctcttccttt ttcaatatta ttgaagcatt
     9601 tatcagggtt attgtctcat gagcggatac atatttgaat gtatttagaa aaataaacaa
     9661 ataggggttc cgcgcacatt tccccgaaaa gtgccacctg atgcggtgtg aaataccgca
     9721 cagatgcgta aggagaaaat accgcatcag gaaattgtaa gcgttaatat tttgttaaaa
     9781 ttcgcgttaa atttttgtta aatcagctca ttttttaacc aataggccga aatcggcaaa
     9841 atcccttata aatcaaaaga atagaccgag atagggttga gtgttgttcc agtttggaac
     9901 aagagtccac tattaaagaa cgtggactcc aacgtcaaag gnnnnnnnnn nnnnnnnnnn
     9961 nnnnnnnnnn nnnnnnnnnn nnnnnnnnnn tnnnnnnnnn nnnnnnnnnn nnnnnnnnnn
    10021 nnnnnnnnnn nnnnnnnnnn nnnnnnnnnn nnnnnnnnnn nnnnnnnnnn nnnnnnnnnn
    10081 nngnnnnnnn nnnnnnnnnn nnnnnnnnnn nnnnnnnnnn nnnnnnnnnn nnnnnnnnnn
    10141 nnnnnnnnnn nnnnnnnnnn nnnnnnnnnn nnnnnnnnnn nnnnnnnnnn nnnnnnnnnn
    10201 nnnnnnncca ttcgccattc aggctgcgca actgttggga agggcgatcg gtgcgggcct
    10261 cttcgctatt acgccagctg gcgaaagggg gatgtgctgc aaggcgatta agttgggtaa
    10321 cgccagggtt ttcccagtca cgacgttgta aaacgacggc cagtgaattg taatacgact
    10381 cactata

//
